# Supplementary material for: Construction of a Heterologous Pathway in Escherichia coli for Terephthalate Assimilation
Source: bioRxiv preprint, doi:10.1101/2025.02.25.640003, version 1 (2025-02-28)
Supplement: Supplementary File 3 [file 640003_file15.zip › Supplementary File 3/platl062-pacyc-ptrc-t7.gb]

LOCUS       plaTL062-pACYC-pTrc-T7  3127 bp ds-DNA     circular     27-DEC-2024
DEFINITION  .
FEATURES             Location/Qualifiers
     primer          374..391
                     /label="priTL246"
                     /note="sequence: GTAGCACCTGAAGTCAGC"
                     /ApEinfo_revcolor="#f7977a"
                     /ApEinfo_fwdcolor="#f7977a"
     promoter        422..451
                     /label="trc promoter"
                     /ApEinfo_revcolor="#d59687"
                     /ApEinfo_fwdcolor="#d59687"
     misc_binding    455..477
                     /label="LacO"
                     /ApEinfo_revcolor="#84b0dc"
                     /ApEinfo_fwdcolor="#84b0dc"
     protein_bind    459..475
                     /label="lac operator"
                     /ApEinfo_revcolor="#f8d3a9"
                     /ApEinfo_fwdcolor="#f8d3a9"
     primer          complement(481..498)
                     /label="priTL290"
                     /note="sequence: GTGTATACCTCCGGGGTG"
                     /ApEinfo_revcolor="#f7977a"
                     /ApEinfo_fwdcolor="#f7977a"
     misc_feature    484..498
                     /label="RBS(TIR:3925)"
                     /ApEinfo_revcolor="#85dae9"
                     /ApEinfo_fwdcolor="#85dae9"
     misc_feature    499..501
                     /label="tpaK"
                     /ApEinfo_revcolor="#f8d3a9"
                     /ApEinfo_fwdcolor="#f8d3a9"
     CDS             499..501
                     /label="Translation 499-501"
                     /translation="*"
     primer          499..516
                     /label="priTL289"
                     /note="sequence: TAGCGCTTCCCTGCAGGT"
                     /ApEinfo_revcolor="#f7977a"
                     /ApEinfo_fwdcolor="#f7977a"
     terminator      590..637
                     /label="T7 terminator"
                     /ApEinfo_revcolor="#d6b295"
                     /ApEinfo_fwdcolor="#d6b295"
     primer          complement(658..675)
                     /label="priTL101"
                     /note="sequence: ggctccaattcttggagt"
                     /ApEinfo_revcolor="#f7977a"
                     /ApEinfo_fwdcolor="#f7977a"
     CDS             complement(1607..2263)
                     /label="CmR"
                     /ApEinfo_revcolor="#ffef86"
                     /ApEinfo_fwdcolor="#ffef86"
     promoter        complement(2264..2366)
                     /label="cat promoter"
                     /ApEinfo_revcolor="#ff9ccd"
                     /ApEinfo_fwdcolor="#ff9ccd"
     rep_origin      complement(2892..310)
                     /label="p15A ori"
                     /ApEinfo_revcolor="#75c6a9"
                     /ApEinfo_fwdcolor="#75c6a9"
ORIGIN
        1 atgcacgaac cccccgttca gtccgaccgc tgcgccttat ccggtaacta tcgtcttgag
       61 tccaacccgg aaagacatgc aaaagcacca ctggcagcag ccactggtaa ttgatttaga
      121 ggagttagtc ttgaagtcat gcgccggtta aggctaaact gaaaggacaa gttttggtga
      181 ctgcgctcct ccaagccagt tacctcggtt caaagagttg gtagctcaga gaaccttcga
      241 aaaaccgccc tgcaaggcgg ttttttcgtt ttcagagcaa gagattacgc gcagaccaaa
      301 acgatctcaa gaagatcatc ttattaatca gataaaatat ttctagattt cagtgcaatt
      361 tatctcttca aatgtagcac ctgaagtcag ccccatacga tataagttgt aattctcatg
      421 tttgacaatt aatcatccgg ctcgtataat gtgtggaatt gtgagcggat aacaatttca
      481 caccccggag gtatacacta gcgcttccct gcaggtaatt aaataagatc cggctgctaa
      541 caaagcccga aaggaagctg agttggctgc tgccaccgct gagcaataac tagcataacc
      601 ccttggggcc tctaaacggg tcttgagggg ttttttgacc tcgctaacgg attcaccact
      661 ccaagaattg gagccaatca attcttgcgg agaactgtga atgcgcaaac caacccttgg
      721 cagaacatat ccatcgcgtc cgccatctcc agcagccgca cgcggcgcat ctcgggcagc
      781 gttgggtcct ggccacgggt gcgcatgatc gtgctcctgt cgttgaggac ccggctaggc
      841 tggcggggtt gccttactgg ttagcagaat gaatcaccga tacgctcaaa cagctcgttg
      901 gtttccgtgt ttcgtaaagt ctggaaacgc ggaagtcccc tacgtgctgc tgaagttgcc
      961 cgcaacagag agtggaacca accggtgata ccacgatact atgactgaga gtcaacgcca
     1021 tgagcggcct catttcttat tctgagttac aacagtccgc accgctgtcc ggtagctcct
     1081 tccggtgggc gcggggcatg actatcgtcg ccgcacttat gactgtcttc tttatcatgc
     1141 aactcgtagg acaggtgccg gcagcgccca acagtccccc ggccacgggg cctgccacca
     1201 tacccacgcc gaaacaagcg ccctgcacca ttatgttccg gatctgcatc gcaggatgct
     1261 gctggctacc ctgtggaaca cctacatctg tattaacgaa gcgctaaccg tttttatcag
     1321 gctctgggag gcagaataaa tgatcatatc gtcaattatt acctccacgg ggagagcctg
     1381 agcaaactgg cctcaggcat ttgagaagca cacggtcaca ctgcttccgg tagtcaataa
     1441 accggtaaac cagcaataga cataagcggc tatttaacga ccctgccctg aaccgacgac
     1501 cgggtcgaat ttgctttcga atttctgcca ttcatccgct tattatcact tattcaggcg
     1561 tagcaccagg cgtttaaggg caccaataac tgccttaaaa aaattacgcc ccgccctgcc
     1621 actcatcgca gtactgttgt aattcattaa gcattctgcc gacatggaag ccatcacaga
     1681 cggcatgatg aacctgaatc gccagcggca tcagcacctt gtcgccttgc gtataatatt
     1741 tgcccatggt gaaaacgggg gcgaagaagt tgtccatatt ggccacgttt aaatcaaaac
     1801 tggtgaaact cacccaggga ttggctgaga cgaaaaacat attctcaata aaccctttag
     1861 ggaaataggc caggttttca ccgtaacacg ccacatcttg cgaatatatg tgtagaaact
     1921 gccggaaatc gtcgtggtat tcactccaga gcgatgaaaa cgtttcagtt tgctcatgga
     1981 aaacggtgta acaagggtga acactatccc atatcaccag ctcaccgtct ttcattgcca
     2041 tacggaattc cggatgagca ttcatcaggc gggcaagaat gtgaataaag gccggataaa
     2101 acttgtgctt atttttcttt acggtcttta aaaaggccgt aatatccagc tgaacggtct
     2161 ggttataggt acattgagca actgactgaa atgcctcaaa atgttcttta cgatgccatt
     2221 gggatatatc aacggtggta tatccagtga tttttttctc cattttagct tccttagctc
     2281 ctgaaaatct cgataactca aaaaatacgc ccggtagtga tcttatttca ttatggtgaa
     2341 agttggaacc tcttacgtgc cgatcaacgt ctcattttcg ccaaaagttg gcccagggct
     2401 tcccggtatc aacagggaca ccaggattta tttattctgc gaagtgatct tccgtcacag
     2461 gtatttattc ggcgcaaagt gcgtcgggtg atgctgccaa cttactgatt tagtgtatga
     2521 tggtgttttt gaggtgctcc agtggcttct gtttctatca gctgtccctc ctgttcagct
     2581 actgacgggg tggtgcgtaa cggcaaaagc accgccggac atcagcgcta gcggagtgta
     2641 tactggctta ctatgttggc actgatgagg gtgtcagtga agtgcttcat gtggcaggag
     2701 aaaaaaggct gcaccggtgc gtcagcagaa tatgtgatac aggatatatt ccgcttcctc
     2761 gctcactgac tcgctacgct cggtcgttcg actgcggcga gcggaaatgg cttacgaacg
     2821 gggcggagat ttcctggaag atgccaggaa gatacttaac agggaagtga gagggccgcg
     2881 gcaaagccgt ttttccatag gctccgcccc cctgacaagc atcacgaaat ctgacgctca
     2941 aatcagtggt ggcgaaaccc gacaggacta taaagatacc aggcgtttcc ccctggcggc
     3001 tccctcgtgc gctctcctgt tcctgccttt cggtttaccg gtgtcattcc gctgttatgg
     3061 ccgcgtttgt ctcattccac gcctgacact cagttccggg taggcagttc gctccaagct
     3121 ggactgt
//
