# Supplementary material for: Construction of a Heterologous Pathway in Escherichia coli for Terephthalate Assimilation
Source: bioRxiv preprint, doi:10.1101/2025.02.25.640003, version 1 (2025-02-28)
Supplement: Supplementary File 3 [file 640003_file15.zip › Supplementary File 3/platl055_pacyc-ptrc-tpak-t7ter.gb]

LOCUS       plaTL055_pACYC-pTrc-tpa 4504 bp ds-DNA     circular     19-JAN-2025
DEFINITION  .
SOURCE      synthetic DNA construct
  ORGANISM  synthetic DNA construct
COMMENT     Imported using the Genbank importer. File name:
            pACYC-pTac-tpaK-T7ter_2_assembledseq.gb synthetic DNA
            NEBuilder-generated oligos (UPPERCASE = gene-specific, lowercase =
            overlap) 251: pACYC-tpaK-ter_fwd:
            caccccggaggtatacacatgTCCTTAGCACCATCGCGC pACYC-tpaK-ter_fwd 3'Tm:
            68.2  3'Ta: 64.6 pACYC-tpaK-ter_rev:
            taattgtcaaACATGAGAATTACAACTTATATCGTATGGG 211:
            gattaattgtcaaACATGAGAATTACAACTTATATCGTATGGGGCTGACTTC
            pACYC-tpaK-ter_rev 3'Tm: 63.6  3'Ta: 64.6 ptac_fwd:
            attctctaattctcatgtTTGACAATTAATCATCCGG  212:
            taattctcatgtTTGACAATTAATCATCCGG  ptac_fwd 3'Tm: 56.4  3'Ta: 57.4
            252: ptac_rev: gacatgtgtatacctccgggGTGTGAAATTGTTATCCGC ptac_rev
            3'Tm: 58.6  3'Ta: 57.4
FEATURES             Location/Qualifiers
     primer          374..391
                     /label="priTL246"
                     /note="sequence: GTAGCACCTGAAGTCAGC"
                     /ApEinfo_revcolor="#f7977a"
                     /ApEinfo_fwdcolor="#f7977a"
     promoter        422..451
                     /label="trc promoter"
                     /ApEinfo_revcolor="#d59687"
                     /ApEinfo_fwdcolor="#d59687"
     protein_bind    459..475
                     /label="lac operator"
                     /ApEinfo_revcolor="#f8d3a9"
                     /ApEinfo_fwdcolor="#f8d3a9"
     primer          complement(465..503)
                     /label="priTL252"
                     /note="sequence: gacatgtgtatacctccgggGTGTGAAATTGTTATCCGC"
                     /ApEinfo_revcolor="#f7977a"
                     /ApEinfo_fwdcolor="#f7977a"
     primer          481..519
                     /label="priTL251"
                     /note="sequence: caccccggaggtatacacatgTCCTTAGCACCATCGCGC"
                     /ApEinfo_revcolor="#f7977a"
                     /ApEinfo_fwdcolor="#f7977a"
     misc_feature    484..498
                     /label="RBS(TIR:3925)"
                     /ApEinfo_revcolor="#85dae9"
                     /ApEinfo_fwdcolor="#85dae9"
     misc_feature    499..1878
                     /label="tpaK"
                     /ApEinfo_revcolor="#f8d3a9"
                     /ApEinfo_fwdcolor="#f8d3a9"
     CDS             499..1878
                     /label="Translation 499-1878"
                     /translation="MSLAPSRVTLPDFIDSRPVSRYQYIVIALCGVVMFIDGFDTQSISYMAPHIAEEWGLSKQVLGPIFSAALAGLMVGYLALSPLSERFGHRRMILTSTVIFALGTLAAAWSQNVTELMALRFITGMGLGAAAPSAIALTGEFSPKRLRATFVLVIYCGFSLGFVAAGLVSGWLIPILGWRSVLVVGAVAPLLLLPALLRYLPDSLTSMINRGAEPNRIQAIFRKMDPALAVGPDITYEAEKRTDGQRTALRSLFTRDRVLGTLLLWLVFVINLGEFYALQSWLPSIMTSLDYDMGTVVTATTLTTVGGIAAAFVTGPCMDRLGAYVTLGTVYVVGFAFVALTGVAFTAPLWVLLTANFFAGVCISGGQKSLIALSAVFYPTPMRSTGVGWALGVGRLGGIVGPIAVGAALGMGWSASAVFYAMSVPMLVAGAAVFLLGRWVRSDNHPDRKSAESHSLARK*"
     misc_feature    1967..2014
                     /label="T7 terminator"
                     /ApEinfo_revcolor="#f58a5e"
                     /ApEinfo_fwdcolor="#f58a5e"
     primer          complement(2035..2052)
                     /label="priTL101"
                     /note="sequence: ggctccaattcttggagt"
                     /ApEinfo_revcolor="#f7977a"
                     /ApEinfo_fwdcolor="#f7977a"
     CDS             complement(2984..3640)
                     /label="CmR"
                     /ApEinfo_revcolor="#ffef86"
                     /ApEinfo_fwdcolor="#ffef86"
     CDS             complement(2984..3640)
                     /ApEinfo_revcolor="#84b0dc"
                     /ApEinfo_fwdcolor="#84b0dc"
                     /translation="MEKKITGYTTVDISQWHRKEHFEAFQSVAQCTYNQTVQLDITAFLKTVKKNKHKFYPAFIHILARLMNAHPEFRMAMKDGELVIWDSVHPCYTVFHEQTETFSSLWSEYHDDFRQFLHIYSQDVACYGENLAYFPKGFIENMFFVSANPWVSFTSFDLNVANMDNFFAPVFTMGKYYTQGDKVLMPLAIQVHHAVCDGFHVGRMLNELQQYCDEWQGGA"
     promoter        complement(3641..3743)
                     /label="cat promoter"
                     /ApEinfo_revcolor="#ff9ccd"
                     /ApEinfo_fwdcolor="#ff9ccd"
     rep_origin      complement(4269..310)
                     /label="p15A ori"
                     /ApEinfo_revcolor="#75c6a9"
                     /ApEinfo_fwdcolor="#75c6a9"
ORIGIN
        1 atgcacgaac cccccgttca gtccgaccgc tgcgccttat ccggtaacta tcgtcttgag
       61 tccaacccgg aaagacatgc aaaagcacca ctggcagcag ccactggtaa ttgatttaga
      121 ggagttagtc ttgaagtcat gcgccggtta aggctaaact gaaaggacaa gttttggtga
      181 ctgcgctcct ccaagccagt tacctcggtt caaagagttg gtagctcaga gaaccttcga
      241 aaaaccgccc tgcaaggcgg ttttttcgtt ttcagagcaa gagattacgc gcagaccaaa
      301 acgatctcaa gaagatcatc ttattaatca gataaaatat ttctagattt cagtgcaatt
      361 tatctcttca aatgtagcac ctgaagtcag ccccatacga tataagttgt aattctcatg
      421 tttgacaatt aatcatccgg ctcgtataat gtgtggaatt gtgagcggat aacaatttca
      481 caccccggag gtatacacat gtccttagca ccatcgcgcg tgacactgcc ggatttcatc
      541 gattcgcggc cagtgagtcg ataccagtac atcgtgatcg ccctgtgtgg ggtggtcatg
      601 ttcatcgacg gcttcgacac ccagagcatc agctacatgg cgccccacat cgccgaggag
      661 tggggcctgt cgaaacaggt gctcgggccc atcttctccg ccgctctcgc cggtctcatg
      721 gtcggctatc tggcgctctc gccgctgtcc gagcggttcg gccaccgccg gatgatcctc
      781 acgagcacgg tcatcttcgc gctcggcacg ttggcggcgg cctggtcaca gaacgtcacc
      841 gaactgatgg cgttgcgctt catcaccgga atggggctcg gtgccgccgc gccgagtgcc
      901 atcgcactga cgggcgaatt cagccccaag cgtcttcgag caaccttcgt cctggtgatc
      961 tattgcggct tctccctcgg attcgtcgcg gcagggctgg tctccggttg gctgatcccg
     1021 atcctcggct ggcggtcggt actcgtcgtc ggcgcagtag caccgctgct cctgctcccg
     1081 gcgttgctgc gctacctgcc ggactcactc acctcaatga tcaaccgagg cgcggagccc
     1141 aacagaatcc aggcgatctt ccgcaaaatg gatcccgccc tcgccgtcgg ccccgacatc
     1201 acctacgagg ccgagaagcg gaccgacgga caacgcactg cactgaggag cctgttcacc
     1261 cgtgaccggg tcttgggaac cctgctgctg tggctggtct tcgtcatcaa cctcggcgag
     1321 ttttacgcgc tgcagagctg gctaccgtcg atcatgacga gcctggacta cgacatgggt
     1381 acggtggtca ccgccaccac cctcacgact gtcggcggca tcgccgctgc atttgtcacc
     1441 gggccctgta tggaccgact cggcgcgtac gtcaccctcg gaaccgttta tgtcgtcgga
     1501 ttcgcattcg ttgcgctgac cggtgtcgcc tttacggcgc cgttgtgggt cctattgacg
     1561 gccaattttt ttgcgggggt ctgcatcagc ggtggacaga agagcctcat cgcgctgtcc
     1621 gcggtgttct atccgacacc gatgcggtcc accggggttg gatgggcgtt gggtgttggc
     1681 cgcctcggcg gcatcgtcgg gccgatcgcg gtcggagcgg cactcggcat gggctggtcc
     1741 gccagtgcag tcttctacgc aatgtcagtc cccatgctcg tcgccggagc tgcggtcttc
     1801 ctcctcggcc gctgggtccg aagcgacaat caccccgatc gcaagtcggc agaaagtcat
     1861 tcgctcgccc gcaagtagcg cttccctgca ggtaattaaa taagatccgg ctgctaacaa
     1921 agcccgaaag gaagctgagt tggctgctgc caccgctgag caataactag cataacccct
     1981 tggggcctct aaacgggtct tgaggggttt tttgacctcg ctaacggatt caccactcca
     2041 agaattggag ccaatcaatt cttgcggaga actgtgaatg cgcaaaccaa cccttggcag
     2101 aacatatcca tcgcgtccgc catctccagc agccgcacgc ggcgcatctc gggcagcgtt
     2161 gggtcctggc cacgggtgcg catgatcgtg ctcctgtcgt tgaggacccg gctaggctgg
     2221 cggggttgcc ttactggtta gcagaatgaa tcaccgatac gctcaaacag ctcgttggtt
     2281 tccgtgtttc gtaaagtctg gaaacgcgga agtcccctac gtgctgctga agttgcccgc
     2341 aacagagagt ggaaccaacc ggtgatacca cgatactatg actgagagtc aacgccatga
     2401 gcggcctcat ttcttattct gagttacaac agtccgcacc gctgccggta gctccttccg
     2461 gtgggcgcgg ggcatgacta tcgtcgccgc acttatgact gtcttcttta tcatgcaact
     2521 cgtaggacag gtgccggcag cgcccaacag tcccccggcc acggggcctg ccaccatacc
     2581 cacgccgaaa caagcgccct gcaccattat gttccggatc tgcatcgcag gatgctgctg
     2641 gctaccctgt ggaacaccta catctgtatt aacgaagcgc taaccgtttt tatcaggctc
     2701 tgggaggcag aataaatgat catatcgtca attattacct ccacggggag agcctgagca
     2761 aactggcctc aggcatttga gaagcacacg gtcacactgc ttccggtagt caataaaccg
     2821 gtaaaccagc aatagacata agcggctatt taacgaccct gccctgaacc gacgaccggg
     2881 tcgaatttgc tttcgaattt ctgccattca tccgcttatt atcacttatt caggcgtagc
     2941 aAccaggcgt ttaagggcac caataactgc cttaaaaaaa ttacgccccg ccctgccact
     3001 catcgcagta ctgttgtaat tcattaagca ttctgccgac atggaagcca tcacaAacgg
     3061 catgatgaac ctgaatcgcc agcggcatca gcaccttgtc gccttgcgta taatatttgc
     3121 ccatggtgaa aacgggggcg aagaagttgt ccatattggc cacgtttaaa tcaaaactgg
     3181 tgaaactcac ccagggattg gctgagacga aaaacatatt ctcaataaac cctttaggga
     3241 aataggccag gttttcaccg taacacgcca catcttgcga atatatgtgt agaaactgcc
     3301 ggaaatcgtc gtggtattca ctccagagcg atgaaaacgt ttcagtttgc tcatggaaaa
     3361 cggtgtaaca agggtgaaca ctatcccata tcaccagctc accgtctttc attgccatac
     3421 ggaattccgg atgagcattc atcaggcggg caagaatgtg aataaaggcc ggataaaact
     3481 tgtgcttatt tttctttacg gtctttaaaa aggccgtaat atccagctga acggtctggt
     3541 tataggtaca ttgagcaact gactgaaatg cctcaaaatg ttctttacga tgccattggg
     3601 atatatcaac ggtggtatat ccagtgattt ttttctccat tttagcttcc ttagctcctg
     3661 aaaatctcga taactcaaaa aatacgcccg gtagtgatct tatttcatta tggtgaaagt
     3721 tggaacctct tacgtgccga tcaacgtctc attttcgcca aaagttggcc cagggcttcc
     3781 cggtatcaac agggacacca ggatttattt attctgcgaa gtgatcttcc gtcacaggta
     3841 tttattcggc gcaaagtgcg tcgggtgatg ctgccaactt actgatttag tgtatgatgg
     3901 tgtttttgag gtgctccagt ggcttctgtt tctatcagct gtccctcctg ttcagctact
     3961 gacggggtgg tgcgtaacgg caaaagcacc gccggacatc agcgctagcg gagtgtatac
     4021 tggcttacta tgttggcact gatgagggtg tcagtgaagt gcttcatgtg gcaggagaaa
     4081 aaaggctgca ccggtgcgtc agcagaatat gtgatacagg atatattccg cttcctcgct
     4141 cactgactcg ctacgctcgg tcgttcgact gcggcgagcg gaaatggctt acgaacgggg
     4201 cggagatttc ctggaagatg ccaggaagat acttaacagg gaagtgagag ggccgcggca
     4261 aagccgtttt tccataggct ccgcccccct gacaagcatc acgaaatctg acgctcaaat
     4321 cagtggtggc gaaacccgac aggactataa agataccagg cgtttccccc tggcggctcc
     4381 ctcgtgcgct ctcctgttcc tgcctttcgg tttaccggtg tcattccgct gttatggccg
     4441 cgtttgtctc attccacgcc tgacactcag ttccgggtag gcagttcgct ccaagctgga
     4501 ctgt
//
