# Supplementary material for: Construction of a Heterologous Pathway in Escherichia coli for Terephthalate Assimilation
Source: bioRxiv preprint, doi:10.1101/2025.02.25.640003, version 1 (2025-02-28)
Supplement: Supplementary File 3 [file 640003_file15.zip › Supplementary File 3/platl057_pet28-ptrc-tpha2ia3iibia1i-t7ter.gb]

LOCUS       plaTL057_pET28-pTrc-tph 8930 bp ds-DNA     circular     19-JAN-2025
DEFINITION  .
SOURCE      synthetic DNA construct
  ORGANISM  synthetic DNA construct
COMMENT     Imported using the Genbank importer. File name:
            pET28-pTrc-tphA2IA3IBIA1I-T7ter_assembledseq.gb synthetic DNA
            NEBuilder-generated oligos (UPPERCASE = gene-specific, lowercase =
            overlap) 218: pET28_fwd: ggtagccactagCGCTTCCCTGCAGGTAATTAAATAAG
            pET28_fwd 3'Tm: 65.5  3'Ta: 65.6 219: pET28_rev:
            gattaattgtcaaATTTCGCGGGATCGAGATC pET28_rev 3'Tm: 64.6  3'Ta: 65.6
            220: ptrc_fwd: atcccgcgaaatTTGACAATTAATCATCCGG ptrc_fwd 3'Tm: 56.4
            3'Ta: 57.4 221: ptrc_rev:
            ggattcttgcatgtctacgagactccttaGTGTGAAATTGTTATCCGC ptrc_rev 3'Tm:
            58.6  3'Ta: 57.4 222: tphA2I_fwd:
            aacaatttcacactaaggagtctcgtagacATGCAAGAATCCATCATCC tphA2I_fwd 3'Tm:
            59.3  3'Ta: 60.3 223: tphA2I_rev:
            tttcattgatcatactttactcctcctcTCATGCTTGCATCTCCTG tphA2I_rev 3'Tm:
            62.0  3'Ta: 60.3 224: tphA3I_fwd:
            gaggaggagtaaagtATGATCAATGAAATTCAAATCGCG tphA3I_fwd 3'Tm: 61.6
            3'Ta: 62.6 225: tphA3I_rev: ttaatttcctccttaTCATAGCGGCAATGCCATC
            tphA3I_rev 3'Tm: 65.6  3'Ta: 62.6 226: tphBI_fwd:
            attgccgctatgataaggaggaaattaaATGACAATAGTGCACCGTAGATTGGCTTTGGC
            tphBI_fwd 3'Tm: 73.6  3'Ta: 72.0 227: tphBI_rev:
            tctggtggttcataaaaaaaccttccttTCAGCCCGGTTGGGCGCC tphBI_rev 3'Tm: 78.0
            3'Ta: 72.0 228: tphA1I_fwd: aaggaaggtttttttATGAACCACCAGATCCATATC
            tphA1I_fwd 3'Tm: 61.2  3'Ta: 62.2 229: tphA1I_rev:
            ctgcagggaagcgCTAGTGGCTACCAGTCGG tphA1I_rev 3'Tm: 64.4  3'Ta: 62.2
FEATURES             Location/Qualifiers
     promoter        complement(548..625)
                     /label="lacI promoter"
                     /ApEinfo_revcolor="#b1ff67"
                     /ApEinfo_fwdcolor="#b1ff67"
     primer          913..930
                     /label="priTL103"
                     /note="sequence: GAGATCTCGATCCCGCGA"
                     /ApEinfo_revcolor="#f7977a"
                     /ApEinfo_fwdcolor="#f7977a"
     primer          complement(915..946)
                     /label="priTL219"
                     /note="sequence: gattaattgtcaaATTTCGCGGGATCGAGATC"
                     /ApEinfo_revcolor="#f7977a"
                     /ApEinfo_fwdcolor="#f7977a"
     primer          922..952
                     /label="priTL220"
                     /note="sequence: atcccgcgaaatTTGACAATTAATCATCCGG"
                     /ApEinfo_revcolor="#f7977a"
                     /ApEinfo_fwdcolor="#f7977a"
     promoter        934..963
                     /label="trc promoter"
                     /ApEinfo_revcolor="#d59687"
                     /ApEinfo_fwdcolor="#d59687"
     protein_bind    971..987
                     /label="lac operator"
                     /ApEinfo_revcolor="#f8d3a9"
                     /ApEinfo_fwdcolor="#f8d3a9"
     primer          complement(977..1024)
                     /label="priTL221"
                     /note="sequence: ggattcttgcatgtctacgagactccttaGTGTGAAATTGTTATCCGC"
                     /ApEinfo_revcolor="#f7977a"
                     /ApEinfo_fwdcolor="#f7977a"
     primer          983..1031
                     /label="priTL222"
                     /note="sequence: aacaatttcacactaaggagtctcgtagacATGCAAGAATCCATCATCC"
                     /ApEinfo_revcolor="#f7977a"
                     /ApEinfo_fwdcolor="#f7977a"
     misc_feature    996..1012
                     /label="RBS (TIR: 10823.94)"
                     /ApEinfo_revcolor="#d59687"
                     /ApEinfo_fwdcolor="#d59687"
     primer          complement(1003..1024)
                     /label="priTL235"
                     /note="sequence: GGATTCTTGCATGTCTACGAGA"
                     /ApEinfo_revcolor="#f7977a"
                     /ApEinfo_fwdcolor="#f7977a"
     misc_feature    1013..2254
                     /label="tphA2I"
                     /ApEinfo_revcolor="#84b0dc"
                     /ApEinfo_fwdcolor="#84b0dc"
     CDS             1013..4723
                     /label="Translation 1013-4723"
                     /translation="MQESIIQWHGATNTRVPFGIYTDTANADQEQQRIYRGEVWNYLCLESEIPGAGDFRTTFAGETPIVVVRDADQEIYAFENRCAHRGALIALEKSGRTDSFQCVYHAWSYNRQGDLTGVAFEKGVKGQGGMPASFCKEEHGPRKLRVAVFCGLVFGSFSEDVPSIEDYLGPEICERIERVLHKPVEVIGRFTQKLPNNWKLYFENVKDSYHASLLHMFFTTFELNRLSQKGGVIVDESGGHHVSYSMIDRSAKDDSYKDQAIRSDNERYRLKDPSLLEGFEEFEDGVTLQILSVFPGFVLQQIQNSIAVRQLLPKSISSSELNWTYLGYADDSTEQRKVRLKQANLIGPAGFISMEDGAVGGFVQRGIAGAANLDAVIEMGGDHEGSSEGRATETSVRGFWKAYRKHMGQEMQA*EEE*SMINEIQIAAFNAAYAKTIDSDAMEQWPTFFTKDCHYCVTNVDNHDEGLAAGIVWADSQDMLTDRISALREANIYERHRYRHILGLPSIQSGDATQASASTPFMVLRIMHTGETEVFASGEYLDKFTTIDGKLRLQERIAVCDSTVTDTLMALPL**GGN*MTIVHRRLALAIGDPHGIGPEIALKALRQLSANERSLIKVYGPWSALEQAAQICQMESLLQDLIHEEAGSLAQPAQWGEITPQAGLSTVQSATAAIRACENGEVDAVIACPHHETAIHRAGIAFSGYPSLLANVLGMNEDQVFLMLVGAGLRIVHVTLHESVRSALERLSPQLVVNAVQAAVQTCTLLGVPKPQVAVFGINPHASEGQLFGLEDSQITAPAVETLRKCGLAVDGPMGADMVLAQRKHDLYVAMLHDQGHIPIKLLAPNGASALSIGGRVVLSSVGHGSAMDIAGRGVADSTALLRTIALLGAQPG*KEGFFMNHQIHIHDSDIAFPCAPGQSVLDAALQAGIELPYSCRKGSCGNCASALLDGNITSFNGMAVRSELCTSEQVLLCGCTAASDIRIQPSSFRRLDPEARKRFTAKVYSNTLAAPDVSLLRLRLPVGKRAKFEAGQYLLIHLDDGESRSYSMANPPHESDGITLHVRHVPGGRFSTIVQQLKSGDTLEIELPFGSIALKPDDTRPLICVAGGTGFAPIKSVLDDLAKRKVQRDITLIWGARNPSGLYLPSAIDKWRKTWPQFRYIAAITDLGNVPADAHAGRVDDALRTHFGNLHDHVVHCCGSPSLVQSVRTAASDMGLLAQNFHADVFATSPTGSH*"
     primer          complement(2237..2282)
                     /label="priTL223"
                     /note="sequence: tttcattgatcatactttactcctcctcTCATGCTTGCATCTCCTG"
                     /ApEinfo_revcolor="#f7977a"
                     /ApEinfo_fwdcolor="#f7977a"
     misc_feature    2255..2269
                     /label="RBS (TIR: 8972.25)"
                     /ApEinfo_revcolor="#ff9ccd"
                     /ApEinfo_fwdcolor="#ff9ccd"
     misc_feature    2270..2731
                     /label="tphA3II"
                     /ApEinfo_revcolor="#b1ff67"
                     /ApEinfo_fwdcolor="#b1ff67"
     primer          2722..2781
                     /label="priTL226"
                     /note="sequence: attgccgctatgataaggaggaaattaaATGACAATAGTGCACCGTAGATTGGCTTTGGC"
                     /ApEinfo_revcolor="#f7977a"
                     /ApEinfo_fwdcolor="#f7977a"
     misc_feature    2735..2749
                     /label="RBS (TIR: 5042.48)"
                     /ApEinfo_revcolor="#85dae9"
                     /ApEinfo_fwdcolor="#85dae9"
     misc_feature    2750..3694
                     /label="tphBI"
                     /ApEinfo_revcolor="#85dae9"
                     /ApEinfo_fwdcolor="#85dae9"
     primer          complement(3680..3725)
                     /label="priTL227"
                     /note="sequence: tctggtggttcataaaaaaaccttccttTCAGCCCGGTTGGGCGCC"
                     /ApEinfo_revcolor="#f7977a"
                     /ApEinfo_fwdcolor="#f7977a"
     misc_feature    3698..3712
                     /label="RBS (TIR: 4129.19)"
                     /ApEinfo_revcolor="#c6c9d1"
                     /ApEinfo_fwdcolor="#c6c9d1"
     primer          3698..3733
                     /label="priTL228"
                     /note="sequence: aaggaaggtttttttATGAACCACCAGATCCATATC"
                     /ApEinfo_revcolor="#f7977a"
                     /ApEinfo_fwdcolor="#f7977a"
     gene            3713..4723
                     /label="tphA1I"
                     /ApEinfo_revcolor="#c6c9d1"
                     /ApEinfo_fwdcolor="#c6c9d1"
     primer          complement(4706..4736)
                     /label="priTL229"
                     /note="sequence: ctgcagggaagcgCTAGTGGCTACCAGTCGG"
                     /ApEinfo_revcolor="#f7977a"
                     /ApEinfo_fwdcolor="#f7977a"
     primer          4712..4729
                     /label="priTL234"
                     /note="sequence: GGTAGCCACTAGCGCTTC"
                     /ApEinfo_revcolor="#f7977a"
                     /ApEinfo_fwdcolor="#f7977a"
     primer          4712..4749
                     /label="priTL218"
                     /note="sequence: ggtagccactagCGCTTCCCTGCAGGTAATTAAATAAG"
                     /ApEinfo_revcolor="#f7977a"
                     /ApEinfo_fwdcolor="#f7977a"
     primer          complement(4770..4789)
                     /label="priTL104"
                     /note="sequence: GCCAACTCAGCTTCCTTTCG"
                     /ApEinfo_revcolor="#f7977a"
                     /ApEinfo_fwdcolor="#f7977a"
     terminator      4812..4859
                     /label="T7 terminator"
                     /ApEinfo_revcolor="#d6b295"
                     /ApEinfo_fwdcolor="#d6b295"
     rep_origin      4896..5351
                     /label="f1 ori"
                     /ApEinfo_revcolor="#f58a5e"
                     /ApEinfo_fwdcolor="#f58a5e"
     gene            complement(5443..6258)
                     /label="kan"
                     /ApEinfo_revcolor="#b1ff67"
                     /ApEinfo_fwdcolor="#b1ff67"
     rep_origin      6304..6986
                     /label="ColE1 origin"
                     /ApEinfo_revcolor="#9eafd2"
                     /ApEinfo_fwdcolor="#9eafd2"
     protein_bind    complement(8361..8382)
                     /label="CAP binding site"
                     /ApEinfo_revcolor="#75c6a9"
                     /ApEinfo_fwdcolor="#75c6a9"
     misc_feature    complement(8395..424)
                     /label="lacI"
                     /ApEinfo_revcolor="#ff9ccd"
                     /ApEinfo_fwdcolor="#ff9ccd"
ORIGIN
        1 cgatttgctg gtgacccaat gcgaccagat gctccacgcc cagtcgcgta ccgtcttcat
       61 gggagaaaat aatactgttg atgggtgtct ggtcagagac atcaagaaat aacgccggaa
      121 cattagtgca ggcagcttcc acagcaatgg catcctggtc atccagcgga tagttaatga
      181 tcagcccact gacgcgttgc gcgagaagat tgtgcaccgc cgctttacag gcttcgacgc
      241 cgcttcgttc taccatcgac accaccacgc tggcacccag ttgatcggcg cgagatttaa
      301 tcgccgcgac aatttgcgac ggcgcgtgca gggccagact ggaggtggca acgccaatca
      361 gcaacgactg tttgcccgcc agttgttgtg ccacgcggtt gggaatgtaa ttcagctccg
      421 ccatcgccgc ttccactttt tcccgcgttt tcgcagaaac gtggctggcc tggttcacca
      481 cgcgggaaac ggtctgataa gagacaccgg catactctgc gacatcgtat aacgttactg
      541 gtttcacatt caccaccctg aattgactct cttccgggcg ctatcatgcc ataccgcgaa
      601 aggttttgcg ccattcgatg gtgtccggga tctcgacgct ctcccttatg cgactcctgc
      661 attaggaagc agcccagtag taggttgagg ccgttgagca ccgccgccgc aaggaatggt
      721 gcatgcaagg agatggcgcc caacagtccc ccggccacgg ggcctgccac catacccacg
      781 ccgaaacaag cgctcatgag cccgaagtgg cgagcccgat cttccccatc ggtgatgtcg
      841 gcgatatagg cgccagcaac cgcacctgtg gcgccggtga tgccggccac gatgcgtccg
      901 gcgtagagga tcgagatctc gatcccgcga aatttgacaa ttaatcatcc ggctcgtata
      961 atgtgtggaa ttgtgagcgg ataacaattt cacactaagg agtctcgtag acatgcaaga
     1021 atccatcatc cagtggcatg gggccactaa tacgcgcgtg ccttttggta tctataccga
     1081 cacagccaat gctgatcagg aacagcagcg catctatcgc ggcgaggtct ggaactactt
     1141 gtgcctggaa tctgaaattc ccggggccgg tgatttccgc actacctttg ccggtgaaac
     1201 accgatagtt gtcgtacggg atgccgacca ggaaatctac gccttcgaga accgctgcgc
     1261 gcatcgcggc gctctcatcg ctctggagaa atcgggccgt acggatagtt tccagtgcgt
     1321 ctatcacgcc tggagctaca accgacaggg agatctgacc ggcgttgcct tcgagaaagg
     1381 tgtcaagggc cagggtggca tgccggcctc attctgcaaa gaagagcatg gcccgcgcaa
     1441 gctccgcgtg gctgtctttt gcggtttggt ctttggcagt ttttccgagg acgtgcccag
     1501 cattgaggat taccttggcc ctgagatttg cgagcgcata gagcgcgtgc tgcacaagcc
     1561 cgtagaagtc atcggtcgct tcacgcaaaa gctgcctaac aactggaagc tctacttcga
     1621 gaacgtgaag gacagctatc acgccagcct cctgcatatg ttcttcacca ccttcgagct
     1681 gaatcgcctc tcacaaaaag gcggcgtcat cgtcgacgag tcgggtggcc accatgtgag
     1741 ctattccatg atcgatcgta gcgccaaaga cgactcgtac aaggaccagg ccatccgctc
     1801 cgacaacgag cgttaccggc tcaaagatcc cagccttcta gagggcttcg aggagttcga
     1861 ggacggcgtg accctgcaga tcctttctgt gttccctggc tttgtgctgc agcagattca
     1921 gaacagcatc gccgtgcgtc agttgttgcc caagagcatc tccagctcgg aactcaactg
     1981 gacctatctt ggctatgcag atgacagtac agagcagcgc aaggtcagac tcaaacaggc
     2041 caacctcatc ggccctgcag gatttatttc catggaagac ggagctgtcg gtggattcgt
     2101 gcagcgtggc atcgcaggcg ctgccaacct tgatgcggtc atcgagatgg gcggagacca
     2161 cgaaggctct agcgagggcc gcgccacaga aacctcggta cgcggctttt ggaaggccta
     2221 ccgcaagcat atgggacagg agatgcaagc atgagaggag gagtaaagta tgatcaatga
     2281 aattcaaatc gcggccttca atgccgccta cgcgaagacc atagacagtg atgcaatgga
     2341 gcaatggcca acctttttca ccaaggattg ccactattgc gtcaccaatg tcgacaacca
     2401 tgatgaggga cttgctgccg gcattgtctg ggcggattcg caggacatgc tcaccgaccg
     2461 aatttctgcg ctgcgcgaag ccaatatcta cgagcgccac cgctatcgcc atatcctggg
     2521 tctgccttcg atccagtcag gcgatgcaac acaggccagc gcttccactc cgttcatggt
     2581 gctgcgcatc atgcatacag gggaaacaga ggtctttgcc agcggtgagt acctcgacaa
     2641 attcaccacg atcgatggca agttacgtct gcaagaacgc atcgcggttt gcgacagcac
     2701 ggtgacggac acgctgatgg cattgccgct atgataagga ggaaattaaa tgacaatagt
     2761 gcaccgtaga ttggctttgg ccatcggcga tccccacggt attggccctg aaatcgcact
     2821 gaaagctctt cggcagttgt ctgccaacga aagatccctg atcaaggtct atggaccgtg
     2881 gagcgctctt gaacaagcag cgcagatctg ccaaatggag tcccttcttc aagacctcat
     2941 tcatgaggaa gccggctcgc ttgcacaacc agcgcaatgg ggagagatca caccgcaggc
     3001 aggcctatct acggtgcaat ctgcaacagc agccatccgg gcgtgcgaaa acggcgaggt
     3061 cgatgccgtc attgcctgtc cccaccatga aacggccatt caccgcgcag gcatagcgtt
     3121 cagcggctac ccatctttgc tcgccaatgt tcttggcatg aacgaagacc aggtattcct
     3181 gatgctggtg ggtgctggcc tgcgcatagt gcatgtcact ttgcatgaaa gcgtgcgcag
     3241 cgcattggag cggctctctc ctcagttggt ggtcaacgcg gtgcaggctg ccgtgcagac
     3301 atgcacctta ctcggagtgc ctaaaccaca agtcgctgta ttcgggatca accctcatgc
     3361 atctgaagga cagttgttcg gcctggagga ctcccagatc accgctcctg ccgtcgagac
     3421 actgcgcaag tgcggcctgg cggtagatgg tcccatggga gccgacatgg ttctggcaca
     3481 gcgcaagcac gacctgtatg tggccatgct gcatgaccaa gggcacatcc ccatcaagct
     3541 gctggctcct aacggagcca gcgccctctc catcggcggc agggtggtgc tttccagcgt
     3601 gggccatggc agcgccatgg acattgccgg ccgtggcgtg gccgactcca cggccctcct
     3661 gcgcacgatc gccctgctcg gcgcccaacc gggctgaaag gaaggttttt ttatgaacca
     3721 ccagatccat atccacgact ctgatatcgc gttcccctgc gcgcccgggc aatccgtgct
     3781 ggatgccgcc ctgcaggccg gcatcgaact accttattcc tgccgcaaag gtagctgtgg
     3841 caactgtgcg agcgccttgc tcgacggaaa tattacttcc ttcaatggca tggccgtgcg
     3901 cagcgaactc tgcacctcgg agcaggtact gctgtgcggc tgcaccgccg ccagcgatat
     3961 acgaatccag ccgagctcct ttcgccgcct tgacccggaa gcccgaaaac gttttacggc
     4021 caaggtgtac agcaatacac tggcggcacc cgatgtctcg ctgctgcgcc tgcgcctgcc
     4081 tgtgggcaag cgcgccaaat ttgaagccgg ccaatacctg ctgattcacc tcgacgacgg
     4141 ggaaagccgc agctactcta tggccaatcc accccatgag agcgatggca tcacattgca
     4201 tgtcaggcat gtaccgggag gtcgcttcag cactatcgtc cagcagttga agtctggtga
     4261 cacattggag atcgaactgc cattcggcag catcgcactg aagcctgacg acaccaggcc
     4321 cctgatttgc gttgcaggtg gcacgggatt tgcgcccatt aaatccgttc ttgatgactt
     4381 agccaaacgc aaggttcagc gcgacatcac gctgatatgg ggggctcgca acccctctgg
     4441 cctgtatctc cctagtgcca tcgacaagtg gcgcaaaact tggccgcagt ttcgctacat
     4501 tgcagccatc accgacctag gcaatgtgcc tgcggatgct cacgccggtc gggtagatga
     4561 cgcactacgc acacactttg gcaacctgca cgatcatgtg gtgcactgct gtggctcacc
     4621 ctccctggtt caatcagtgc gcacagcagc ttccgatatg ggcctgttag cacagaactt
     4681 ccacgcggat gtttttgcga cgagcccgac tggtagccac tagcgcttcc ctgcaggtaa
     4741 ttaaataaga tccggctgct aacaaagccc gaaaggaagc tgagttggct gctgccaccg
     4801 ctgagcaata actagcataa ccccttgggg cctctaaacg ggtcttgagg ggttttttgc
     4861 tgaaaggagg aactatatcc ggattggcga atgggnnnnn nnnnnnnnnn nnnnnnnnnn
     4921 nnnnnnnnnn nnnnnnnnnn nnnnnnnnnn nnnnnnnnnn nnnnnnnnnn nnnnnnnnnn
     4981 nnnnnnnnnn nnnnnnnnnn nnnnnnnnnn nnnnnnnnnc nnnnnnnnnn nnnnnnnnnn
     5041 nnnnnnnnnn nnnnnnnnnn nnnnnnnnnn nnnnnnnnnn nnnnnnnnnn nnnnnnnnnn
     5101 nnnnnnnnnn nannnnnnnn nnnnnnnnnn nnnnnnnnnn nnnnnnnnnn nnnnnnnnnn
     5161 ncctttgacg ttggagtcca cgttctttaa tagtggactc ttgttccaaa ctggaacaac
     5221 actcaaccct atctcggtct attcttttga tttataaggg attttgccga tttcggccta
     5281 ttggttaaaa aatgagctga tttaacaaaa atttaacgcg aattttaaca aaatattaac
     5341 gCttacaatt taggtggcac ttttcgggga aatgtgcgcg gaacccctat ttgtttattt
     5401 ttctaaatac attcaaatat gtatccgctc atgaattaat tcttagaaaa actcatcgag
     5461 catcaaatga aactgcaatt tattcatatc aggattatca ataccatatt tttgaaaaag
     5521 ccgtttctgt aatgaaggag aaaactcacc gaggcagttc cataggatgg caagatcctg
     5581 gtatcggtct gcgattccga ctcgtccaac atcaatacaa cctattaatt tcccctcgtc
     5641 aaaaataagg ttatcaagtg agaaatcacc atgagtgacg actgaatccg gtgagaatgg
     5701 caaaagttta tgcatttctt tccagacttg ttcaacaggc cagccattac gctcgtcatc
     5761 aaaatcactc gcatcaacca aaccgttatt cattcgtgat tgcgcctgag cgagacgaaa
     5821 tacgcgatcg ctgttaaaag gacaattaca aacaggaatc gaatgcaacc ggcgcaggaa
     5881 cactgccagc gcatcaacaa tattttcacc tgaatcagga tattcttcta atacctggaa
     5941 tgctgttttc ccggggatcg cagtggtgag taaccatgca tcatcaggag tacggataaa
     6001 atgcttgatg gtcggaagag gcataaattc cgtcagccag tttagtctga ccatctcatc
     6061 tgtaacatca ttggcaacgc tacctttgcc atgtttcaga aacaactctg gcgcatcggg
     6121 cttcccatac aatcgataga ttgtcgcacc tgattgcccg acattatcgc gagcccattt
     6181 atacccatat aaatcagcat ccatgttgga atttaatcgc ggcctagagc aagacgtttc
     6241 ccgttgaata tggctcataa caccccttgt attactgttt atgtaagcag acagttttat
     6301 tgttcatgac caaaatccct taacgtgagt tttcgttcca ctgagcgtca gaccccgtag
     6361 aaaagatcaa aggatcttct tgagatcctt tttttctgcg cgtaatctgc tgcttgcaaa
     6421 caaaaaaacc accgctacca gcggtggttt gtttgccgga tcaagagcta ccaactcttt
     6481 ttccgaaggt aactggcttc agcagagcgc agataccaaa tactgtcctt ctagtgtagc
     6541 cgtagttagg ccaccacttc aagaactctg tagcaccgcc tacatacctc gctctgctaa
     6601 tcctgttacc agtggctgct gccagtggcg ataagtcgtg tcttaccggg ttggactcaa
     6661 gacgatagtt accggataag gcgcagcggt cgggctgaac ggggggttcg tgcacacagc
     6721 ccagcttgga gcgaacgacc tacaccgaac tgagatacct acagcgtgag ctatgagaaa
     6781 gcgccacgct tcccgaaggg agaaaggcgg acaggtatcc ggtaagcggc agggtcggaa
     6841 caggagagcg cacgagggag cttccagggg gaaacgcctg gtatctttat agtcctgtcg
     6901 ggtttcgcca cctctgactt gagcgtcgat ttttgtgatg ctcgtcaggg gggcggagcc
     6961 tatggaaaaa cgccagcaac gcggcctttt tacggttcct ggccttttgc tggccttttg
     7021 ctcacatgtt ctttcctgcg ttatcccctg attctgtgga taaccgtatt accgcctttg
     7081 agtgagctga taccgctcgc cgcagccgaa cgaccgagcg cagcgagtca gtgagcgagg
     7141 aagcggaaga gcgcctgatg cggtattttc tccttacgca tctgtgcggt atttcacacc
     7201 gcattggtgc actctcagta caatctgctc tgatgccgca tagttaagcc agtatacact
     7261 ccgctatcgc tacgtgactg ggtcatggct gcgccccgac acccgccaac acccgctgac
     7321 gcgccctgac gggcttgtct gctcccggca tccgcttaca gacaagctgt gaccgtctcc
     7381 gggagctgca tgtgtcagag gttttcaccg tcatcaccga aacgcgcgag gcagctgcgg
     7441 taaagctcat cagcgtggtc gtgaagcgat tcacagatgt ctgcctgttc atccgcgtcc
     7501 agctcgttga gtttctccag aagcgttaat gtctggcttc tgataaagcg ggccatgtta
     7561 agggcggttt tttcctgttt ggtcactgat gcctccgtgt aagggggatt tctgttcatg
     7621 ggggtaatga taccgatgaa acgagagagg atgctcacga tacgggttac tgatgatgaa
     7681 catgcccggt tactggaacg ttgtgagggt aaacaactgg cggtatggat gcggcgggac
     7741 cagagaaaaa tcactcaggg tcaatgccag cgcttcgtta atacagatgt aggtgttcca
     7801 cagggtagcc agcagcatcc tgcgatgcag atccggaaca taatggtgca gggcgctgac
     7861 ttccgcgttt ccagacttta cgaaacacgg aaaccgaaga ccattcatgt tgttgctcag
     7921 gtcgcagacg ttttgcagca gcagtcgctt cacgttcgct cgcgtatcgg tgattcattc
     7981 tgctaaccag taaggcaacc ccgccagcct agccgggtcc tcaacgacag gagcacgatc
     8041 atgcgcaccc gtggggccgc catgccggcg ataatggcct gcttctcgcc gaaacgtttg
     8101 gtggcgggac cagtgacgaa ggcttgagcg agggcgtgca agattccgaa taccgcaagc
     8161 gacaggccga tcatcgtcgc gctccagcga aagcggtcct cgccgaaaat gacccagagc
     8221 gctgccggca cctgtcctac gagttgcatg ataaagaaga cagtcataag tgcggcgacg
     8281 atagtcatgc cccgcgccca ccggaaggag ctgactgggt tgaaggctct caagggcatc
     8341 ggtcgagatc ccggtgccta atgagtgagc taacttacat taattgcgtt gcgctcactg
     8401 cccgctttcc agtcgggaaa cctgtcgtgc cagctgcatt aatgaatcgg ccaacgcgcg
     8461 gggagaggcg gtttgcgtat tgggcgccag ggtggttttt cttttcacca gtgagacggg
     8521 caacagctga ttgcccttca ccgcctggcc ctgagagagt tgcagcaagc ggtccacgct
     8581 ggtttgcccc agcaggcgaa aatcctgttt gatggtggtt aacggcggga tataacatga
     8641 gctgtcttcg gtatcgtcgt atcccactac cgagatatcc gcaccaacgc gcagcccgga
     8701 ctcggtaatg gcgcgcattg cgcccagcgc catctgatcg ttggcaacca gcatcgcagt
     8761 gggaacgatg ccctcattca gcatttgcat ggtttgttga aaaccggaca tggcactcca
     8821 gtcgccttcc cgttccgcta tcggctgaat ttgattgcga gtgagatatt tatgccagcc
     8881 agccagacgc agacgcgccg agacagaact taatgggccc gctaacagcg
//
