# Supplementary material for: Construction of a Heterologous Pathway in Escherichia coli for Terephthalate Assimilation
Source: bioRxiv preprint, doi:10.1101/2025.02.25.640003, version 1 (2025-02-28)
Supplement: Supplementary File 3 [file 640003_file15.zip › Supplementary File 3/platl056_pacyc-ptrc-tphctpiba-t7ter.gb]

LOCUS       plaTL056_pACYC-pTrc-tph 6123 bp ds-DNA     circular     27-DEC-2024
DEFINITION  .
SOURCE      synthetic DNA construct
  ORGANISM  synthetic DNA construct
COMMENT      Imported using the Genbank importer. File name:
            pACYC-tphC_tpiBA_assembledseq.gb synthetic DNA NEBuilder-generated
            oligos (UPPERCASE = gene-specific, lowercase = overlap)
            pACYC-ptrc-t7ter_fwd: gtggaagactgaCGCTTCCCTGCAGGTAATTAAATAAG
            pACYC-ptrc-t7ter_fwd 3'Tm: 65.5  3'Ta: 62.3 pACYC-ptrc-t7ter_rev:
            gttggaatccctttaGTGTGAAATTGTTATCCGCTC pACYC-ptrc-t7ter_rev 3'Tm:
            61.3  3'Ta: 62.3 tphC_fwd:
            aacaatttcacactaaagggattccaacATGCGCAACGAATCTATTC tphC_fwd 3'Tm: 60.0
            3'Ta: 61.0 tphC_rev: ctcttgattttcatagaacctcgtctatTTAGAGCTTGACGTTGGC
            tphC_rev 3'Tm: 62.1  3'Ta: 61.0 tpiB_fwd:
            atagacgaggttctaTGAAAATCAAGAGCCAAAAAG tpiB_fwd 3'Tm: 58.4  3'Ta:
            59.4 tpiB_rev: actgaaagagcccgtTTAGCCTGCAATGAAGCTAG tpiB_rev 3'Tm:
            62.0  3'Ta: 59.4 tpiA_fwd:
            cattgcaggctaaacgggctctttcagtATGGATCTGATTCAGAACTTG tpiA_fwd 3'Tm:
            59.1  3'Ta: 59 tpiA_rev: ctgcagggaagcgTCAGTCTTCCACGAAAGC tpiA_rev
            3'Tm: 61.8  3'Ta: 59
FEATURES             Location/Qualifiers
     promoter        complement(178..280)
                     /label="cat promoter"
                     /ApEinfo_revcolor="#ff9ccd"
                     /ApEinfo_fwdcolor="#ff9ccd"
     rep_origin      complement(806..1351)
                     /label="p15A ori"
                     /ApEinfo_revcolor="#75c6a9"
                     /ApEinfo_fwdcolor="#75c6a9"
     primer          1415..1432
                     /label="priTL246"
                     /note="sequence: GTAGCACCTGAAGTCAGC"
                     /ApEinfo_revcolor="#f7977a"
                     /ApEinfo_fwdcolor="#f7977a"
     promoter        1463..1492
                     /label="trc promoter"
                     /ApEinfo_revcolor="#d59687"
                     /ApEinfo_fwdcolor="#d59687"
     protein_bind    1500..1516
                     /label="lac operator"
                     /ApEinfo_revcolor="#f8d3a9"
                     /ApEinfo_fwdcolor="#f8d3a9"
     primer          complement(1504..1543)
                     /label="priTL256"
                     /note="sequence: gcatgttggaatccctttaGTGTGAAATTGTTATCCGCTC"
                     /ApEinfo_revcolor="#f7977a"
                     /ApEinfo_fwdcolor="#f7977a"
     primer          1519..1558
                     /label="priTL257"
                     /note="sequence: tcacactaaagggattccaacATGCGCAACGAATCTATTC"
                     /ApEinfo_revcolor="#f7977a"
                     /ApEinfo_fwdcolor="#f7977a"
     misc_feature    1525..1539
                     /label="RBS(TIR:7495.4)"
                     /ApEinfo_revcolor="#85dae9"
                     /ApEinfo_fwdcolor="#85dae9"
     gene            1540..2523
                     /label="tphC"
                     /ApEinfo_revcolor="#b7e6d7"
                     /ApEinfo_fwdcolor="#b7e6d7"
     primer          complement(2491..2529)
                     /label="priTL258"
                     /note="sequence: ttttcatagaacctcgtctatTTAGAGCTTGACGTTGGC"
                     /ApEinfo_revcolor="#f7977a"
                     /ApEinfo_fwdcolor="#f7977a"
     primer          2505..2544
                     /label="priTL259"
                     /note="sequence: ctaaatagacgaggttctaTGAAAATCAAGAGCCAAAAAG"
                     /ApEinfo_revcolor="#f7977a"
                     /ApEinfo_fwdcolor="#f7977a"
     misc_feature    2509..2523
                     /label="RBS(TIR:2720.67)"
                     /ApEinfo_revcolor="#d6b295"
                     /ApEinfo_fwdcolor="#d6b295"
     gene            2524..3026
                     /label="tpiB"
                     /ApEinfo_revcolor="#b4abac"
                     /ApEinfo_fwdcolor="#b4abac"
     primer          complement(2992..3031)
                     /label="priTL260"
                     /note="sequence: tccatactgaaagagcccgtTTAGCCTGCAATGAAGCTAG"
                     /ApEinfo_revcolor="#f7977a"
                     /ApEinfo_fwdcolor="#f7977a"
     primer          3007..3046
                     /label="priTL261"
                     /note="sequence: gctaaacgggctctttcagtATGGATCTGATTCAGAACTT"
                     /ApEinfo_revcolor="#f7977a"
                     /ApEinfo_fwdcolor="#f7977a"
     misc_feature    3012..3026
                     /label="RBS(TIR:394.28)"
                     /ApEinfo_revcolor="#faac61"
                     /ApEinfo_fwdcolor="#faac61"
     gene            3027..4538
                     /label="tpiA"
                     /ApEinfo_revcolor="#ffef86"
                     /ApEinfo_fwdcolor="#ffef86"
     primer          complement(4521..4551)
                     /label="priTL262"
                     /note="sequence: ctgcagggaagcgTCAGTCTTCCACGAAAGC"
                     /ApEinfo_revcolor="#f7977a"
                     /ApEinfo_fwdcolor="#f7977a"
     primer          4527..4564
                     /label="priTL255"
                     /note="sequence: gtggaagactgaCGCTTCCCTGCAGGTAATTAAATAAG"
                     /ApEinfo_revcolor="#f7977a"
                     /ApEinfo_fwdcolor="#f7977a"
     Terminator      4627..4674
                     /label="T7 terminator"
                     /ApEinfo_revcolor="#f58a5e"
                     /ApEinfo_fwdcolor="#f58a5e"
     primer          complement(4695..4712)
                     /label="priTL101"
                     /note="sequence: ggctccaattcttggagt"
                     /ApEinfo_revcolor="#f7977a"
                     /ApEinfo_fwdcolor="#f7977a"
     CDS             complement(5644..177)
                     /label="CmR"
                     /ApEinfo_revcolor="#ffef86"
                     /ApEinfo_fwdcolor="#ffef86"
ORIGIN
        1 aaaggccgga taaaacttgt gcttattttt ctttacggtc tttaaaaagg ccgtaatatc
       61 cagctgaacg gtctggttat aggtacattg agcaactgac tgaaatgcct caaaatgttc
      121 tttacgatgc cattgggata tatcaacggt ggtatatcca gtgatttttt tctccatttt
      181 agcttcctta gctcctgaaa atctcgataa ctcaaaaaat acgcccggta gtgatcttat
      241 ttcattatgg tgaaagttgg aacctcttac gtgccgatca acgtctcatt ttcgccaaaa
      301 gttggcccag ggcttcccgg tatcaacagg gacaccagga tttatttatt ctgcgaagtg
      361 atcttccgtc acaggtattt attcggcgca aagtgcgtcg ggtgatgctg ccaacttact
      421 gatttagtgt atgatggtgt ttttgaggtg ctccagtggc ttctgtttct atcagctgtc
      481 cctcctgttc agctactgac ggggtggtgc gtaacggcaa aagcaccgcc ggacatcagc
      541 gctagcggag tgtatactgg cttactatgt tggcactgat gagggtgtca gtgaagtgct
      601 tcatgtggca ggagaaaaaa ggctgcaccg gtgcgtcagc agaatatgtg atacaggata
      661 tattccgctt cctcgctcac tgactcgcta cgctcggtcg ttcgactgcg gcgagcggaa
      721 atggcttacg aacggggcgg agatttcctg gaagatgcca ggaagatact taacagggaa
      781 gtgagagggc cgcggcaaag ccgtttttcc ataggctccg cccccctgac aagcatcacg
      841 aaatctgacg ctcaaatcag tggtggcgaa acccgacagg actataaaga taccaggcgt
      901 ttccccctgg cggctccctc gtgcgctctc ctgttcctgc ctttcggttt accggtgtca
      961 ttccgctgtt atggccgcgt ttgtctcatt ccacgcctga cactcagttc cgggtaggca
     1021 gttcgctcca agctggactg tatgcacgaa ccccccgttc agtccgaccg ctgcgcctta
     1081 tccggtaact atcgtcttga gtccaacccg gaaagacatg caaaagcacc actggcagca
     1141 gccactggta attgatttag aggagttagt cttgaagtca tgcgccggtt aaggctaaac
     1201 tgaaaggaca agttttggtg actgcgctcc tccaagccag ttacctcggt tcaaagagtt
     1261 ggtagctcag agaaccttcg aaaaaccgcc ctgcaaggcg gttttttcgt tttcagagca
     1321 agagattacg cgcagaccaa aacgatctca agaagatcat cttattaatc agataaaata
     1381 tttctagatt tcagtgcaat ttatctcttc aaatgtagca cctgaagtca gccccatacg
     1441 atataagttg taattctcat gtttgacaat taatcatccg gctcgtataa tgtgtggaat
     1501 tgtgagcgga taacaatttc acactaaagg gattccaaca tgcgcaacga atctattcgc
     1561 agacgcgaag cattgatcgg cattgccgct gcggtcgctg caacaggtag cctggctcag
     1621 tcaaatcaac ctctcaagat cgtcgtgcct ttctcagcgg gaggtaccgc cgatgtactg
     1681 ccgcgcctag tagccgaaaa aatccgcgcg gactacgcag gtggcgtgat cattgaaaac
     1741 aagcccgggg ctggtggaaa catcggtgcc gatctagtgt tccgggcacc gccagacgga
     1801 atgactgtgc tagcctcccc tccggggccc atcgccatca accacaacct ctatcaaaag
     1861 ctcagcttcg acccgactcg ctgggtaccg gtgacgattt tggccacagt gcccaacgtc
     1921 ctggtcatca acccgaagct gcctgttaag tcacttggcg agttcatcgc atacgccaaa
     1981 gccaatccca aaaaagtgac tgtggcgacg caaggcgacg gctccacatc ccacctgact
     2041 gctgccatgt ttatgcagct gactggcact gaactgactg tcatccctta caagggaaca
     2101 gccccggcac tgattgactt gatcggcggc aatgtggatg tgtttttcga caacatcagc
     2161 tcgtcggcca cctaccacca ggccggcaag gtgcgcattc tggccgttgc cgacgagcag
     2221 cgctctcaaa tattgcccca ggtccccacc ttcgccgagc agcaatggcc cgccatgcaa
     2281 gccgtgactt tcttttctgt tgtggctccc ccaggcacga gtgcagaaat cgctcagaag
     2341 cttcagaagc agatggccct ggctctgtca tcgaacgaca tccgcaagca ctttcaggaa
     2401 caaggtgccg tgccttgtgg ttgggacccg tccaagactg ctcagttcat ccgccaggaa
     2461 accgagaagt ggaagaaggt gctgaaggcc gccaacgtca agctctaaat agacgaggtt
     2521 ctatgaaaat caagagccaa aaagactttt tctccggtct gatgttcttg gccgtcggtc
     2581 tcgcatttgc gatcggcgcg tccaactaca ccattggcac cggcgcccgt atgggtccag
     2641 gttacttccc tctgatcctg ggtgtgctca tggccatcct gggtgcagcc atctgcgtcg
     2701 gcggcctgac caagggcccc gaaggtggtg acaagatcgg taagtgggcc tggaggcagg
     2761 tgttcttcat cctggcagcc aactttgcct tcggcatctt gttggtgggc gtgcctgctg
     2821 tgggtatccc tcagttcggt ctgatcatcg ctatctatgc gctggtcttc atcgccagcc
     2881 tgggcggtca tagtttcaac ttcaaggaaa cagcaatcct ggccaccgtg ctggcagtgg
     2941 gtagctattt cgctttcgtg tgggcgctga atctgcagtt ccccgtgtgg cctagcttca
     3001 ttgcaggcta aacgggctct ttcagtatgg atctgattca gaacttgtcg acgggttttg
     3061 gcgtggcttt cacgttccag aacctgatct actgctttgt gggctgtttg ctcggtacgc
     3121 tgatcggcgt gctgcccggc attggccccg tggcgaccat cgccatgctg ctgcccgcca
     3181 cttacgctct gcctcccgtg gcggcgctga tcatgctggc cggtatctac tacggcgccc
     3241 agtacggtgg ctccaccact gccattttgg tgaacctgcc aggtgaatcc tcgtcggtgg
     3301 tgaccgtgat cgacggctac cagatggcgc gaaaaggtcg agcaggccct gcgctggcag
     3361 cggccggtat cggctccttc ttcgcaggct gcgtgggcac cgtcatcctg gctgccttcg
     3421 ctccacccct gaccgaagtg gctttcaagt tcggccccgc cgaatacttc tcgctgatga
     3481 ccctgggtct gatcggtgcc gtggtgctgg cttccggttc gctgctcaag gcgatcgcca
     3541 tgatcgtgct gggtctgctg ctgggcatgg tcggaaccga cgtgaactcc ggtgtggctc
     3601 gttacagctt cgacattcct gaactgaccg acggcatcga cttcgtcgtg atcgccatgg
     3661 gtgtgttcgg ctacggcgaa atcattgcca acctgtccaa gcccgacgac gagcgcgaag
     3721 tgttcgctgc caaggtgacg ggtctgctgc ccacaagcga agacttcaag cgcatgctgc
     3781 cagccatgct gcgcggtacg gctctgggtt cggccctggg tatcttgccc ggtggcggtg
     3841 ccatgctgtc ggcctttgct gcctacacca tcgaaaagaa gaccaagctg aagcccggcg
     3901 aagttccttt cggtcaaggc aatatccgtg gtgtgtgcgc tcctgaatcc gccaacaacg
     3961 ctggctctca gacatcgttc attcctctgc tgaccctggg tattcctccc aacgccgtga
     4021 tggcgctgat ggtgggtgcc atgactatcc acaacatcca gcccggtcct caggtgatga
     4081 ccagcaaccc cgaactgttc tggggtctga tcgcctccat gtggattggc aacctgatgc
     4141 tgatcatctt gaacctgccg ctgatcggcg tctggatcaa gctgttgacc gtgccttatc
     4201 gctggctgtt cccgtccatc gtgctgttct gcgcgatcgg cgtgtacggt accaacaaca
     4261 acgtctggga cgtgtggatg gtaggtatct tcggcttcat cggctatgtg ttccacaagc
     4321 tgggtaccga acctgctcct ctgctgctgg gcttcatcct gggcccgatg atggaagaaa
     4381 acctgcgtcg agccctgctg ctgtcgcgtg gtgactggtc cgtgttcgtg acgcgtccca
     4441 tctccgcctg cctgctggct gccgccgtgg tgctgctggt gatcgtgctg atgcctgcag
     4501 tgaagaacaa gcgtgaagaa gctttcgtgg aagactgacg cttccctgca ggtaattaaa
     4561 taagatccgg ctgctaacaa agcccgaaag gaagctgagt tggctgctgc caccgctgag
     4621 caataactag cataacccct tggggcctct aaacgggtct tgaggggttt tttgacctcg
     4681 ctaacggatt caccactcca agaattggag ccaatcaatt cttgcggaga actgtgaatg
     4741 cgcaaaccaa cccttggcag aacatatcca tcgcgtccgc catctccagc agccgcacgc
     4801 ggcgcatctc gggcagcgtt gggtcctggc cacgggtgcg catgatcgtg ctcctgtcgt
     4861 tgaggacccg gctaggctgg cggggttgcc ttactggtta gcagaatgaa tcaccgatac
     4921 gctcaaacag ctcgttggtt tccgtgtttc gtaaagtctg gaaacgcgga agtcccctac
     4981 gtgctgctga agttgcccgc aacagagagt ggaaccaacc ggtgatacca cgatactatg
     5041 actgagagtc aacgccatga gcggcctcat ttcttattct gagttacaac agtccgcacc
     5101 gctgtccggt agctccttcc ggtgggcgcg gggcatgact atcgtcgccg cacttatgac
     5161 tgtcttcttt atcatgcaac tcgtaggaca ggtgccggca gcgcccaaca gtcccccggc
     5221 cacggggcct gccaccatac ccacgccgaa acaagcgccc tgcaccatta tgttccggat
     5281 ctgcatcgca ggatgctgct ggctaccctg tggaacacct acatctgtat taacgaagcg
     5341 ctaaccgttt ttatcaggct ctgggaggca gaataaatga tcatatcgtc aattattacc
     5401 tccacgggga gagcctgagc aaactggcct caggcatttg agaagcacac ggtcacactg
     5461 cttccggtag tcaataaacc ggtaaaccag caatagacat aagcggctat ttaacgaccc
     5521 tgccctgaac cgacgaccgg gtcgaatttg ctttcgaatt tctgccattc atccgcttat
     5581 tatcacttat tcaggcgtag caccaggcgt ttaagggcac caataactgc cttaaaaaaa
     5641 ttacgccccg ccctgccact catcgcagta ctgttgtaat tcattaagca ttctgccgac
     5701 atggaagcca tcacagacgg catgatgaac ctgaatcgcc agcggcatca gcaccttgtc
     5761 gccttgcgta taatatttgc ccatggtgaa aacgggggcg aagaagttgt ccatattggc
     5821 cacgtttaaa tcaaaactgg tgaaactcac ccagggattg gctgagacga aaaacatatt
     5881 ctcaataaac cctttaggga aataggccag gttttcaccg taacacgcca catcttgcga
     5941 atatatgtgt agaaactgcc ggaaatcgtc gtggtattca ctccagagcg atgaaaacgt
     6001 ttcagtttgc tcatggaaaa cggtgtaaca agggtgaaca ctatcccata tcaccagctc
     6061 accgtctttc attgccatac ggaattccgg atgagcattc atcaggcggg caagaatgtg
     6121 aat
//
