# Supplementary material for: Construction of a Heterologous Pathway in Escherichia coli for Terephthalate Assimilation
Source: bioRxiv preprint, doi:10.1101/2025.02.25.640003, version 1 (2025-02-28)
Supplement: Supplementary File 3 [file 640003_file15.zip › Supplementary File 3/platl063-pet28-ptrc-t7.gb]

LOCUS       plaTL063-pET28-pTrc-T7  5226 bp ds-DNA     circular     28-DEC-2024
DEFINITION  .
FEATURES             Location/Qualifiers
     promoter        complement(548..625)
                     /label="lacI promoter"
                     /ApEinfo_revcolor="#b1ff67"
                     /ApEinfo_fwdcolor="#b1ff67"
     primer          913..930
                     /label="priTL103"
                     /note="sequence: GAGATCTCGATCCCGCGA"
                     /ApEinfo_revcolor="#f7977a"
                     /ApEinfo_fwdcolor="#f7977a"
     promoter        934..963
                     /label="trc promoter"
                     /ApEinfo_revcolor="#d59687"
                     /ApEinfo_fwdcolor="#d59687"
     protein_bind    971..987
                     /label="lac operator"
                     /ApEinfo_revcolor="#f8d3a9"
                     /ApEinfo_fwdcolor="#f8d3a9"
     primer          complement(985..1012)
                     /label="priTL291"
                     /note="sequence: GTCTACGAGACTCCTTAGTGTGAAATTG"
                     /ApEinfo_revcolor="#f58a5e"
                     /ApEinfo_fwdcolor="#f58a5e"
     misc_feature    996..1012
                     /label="RBS (TIR: 10823.94)"
                     /ApEinfo_revcolor="#d59687"
                     /ApEinfo_fwdcolor="#d59687"
     CDS             1013..1015
                     /label="Translation 1013-1015"
                     /translation="*"
     primer          1013..1030
                     /label="priTL289"
                     /note="sequence: TAGCGCTTCCCTGCAGGT"
                     /ApEinfo_revcolor="#f7977a"
                     /ApEinfo_fwdcolor="#f7977a"
     primer          complement(1062..1081)
                     /label="priTL104"
                     /note="sequence: GCCAACTCAGCTTCCTTTCG"
                     /ApEinfo_revcolor="#f7977a"
                     /ApEinfo_fwdcolor="#f7977a"
     terminator      1104..1151
                     /label="T7 terminator"
                     /ApEinfo_revcolor="#d6b295"
                     /ApEinfo_fwdcolor="#d6b295"
     rep_origin      1188..1643
                     /label="f1 ori"
                     /ApEinfo_revcolor="#f58a5e"
                     /ApEinfo_fwdcolor="#f58a5e"
     gene            complement(1736..2551)
                     /label="kan"
                     /ApEinfo_revcolor="#b1ff67"
                     /ApEinfo_fwdcolor="#b1ff67"
     rep_origin      2673..3261
                     /label="ColE1/pMB1/pBR322/pUC ori"
                     /ApEinfo_revcolor="#faac61"
                     /ApEinfo_fwdcolor="#faac61"
     protein_bind    complement(4657..4678)
                     /label="CAP binding site"
                     /ApEinfo_revcolor="#75c6a9"
                     /ApEinfo_fwdcolor="#75c6a9"
     misc_feature    complement(4691..424)
                     /label="lacI"
                     /ApEinfo_revcolor="#ff9ccd"
                     /ApEinfo_fwdcolor="#ff9ccd"
ORIGIN
        1 cgatttgctg gtgacccaat gcgaccagat gctccacgcc cagtcgcgta ccgtcttcat
       61 gggagaaaat aatactgttg atgggtgtct ggtcagagac atcaagaaat aacgccggaa
      121 cattagtgca ggcagcttcc acagcaatgg catcctggtc atccagcgga tagttaatga
      181 tcagcccact gacgcgttgc gcgagaagat tgtgcaccgc cgctttacag gcttcgacgc
      241 cgcttcgttc taccatcgac accaccacgc tggcacccag ttgatcggcg cgagatttaa
      301 tcgccgcgac aatttgcgac ggcgcgtgca gggccagact ggaggtggca acgccaatca
      361 gcaacgactg tttgcccgcc agttgttgtg ccacgcggtt gggaatgtaa ttcagctccg
      421 ccatcgccgc ttccactttt tcccgcgttt tcgcagaaac gtggctggcc tggttcacca
      481 cgcgggaaac ggtctgataa gagacaccgg catactctgc gacatcgtat aacgttactg
      541 gtttcacatt caccaccctg aattgactct cttccgggcg ctatcatgcc ataccgcgaa
      601 aggttttgcg ccattcgatg gtgtccggga tctcgacgct ctcccttatg cgactcctgc
      661 attaggaagc agcccagtag taggttgagg ccgttgagca ccgccgccgc aaggaatggt
      721 gcatgcaagg agatggcgcc caacagtccc ccggccacgg ggcctgccac catacccacg
      781 ccgaaacaag cgctcatgag cccgaagtgg cgagcccgat cttccccatc ggtgatgtcg
      841 gcgatatagg cgccagcaac cgcacctgtg gcgccggtga tgccggccac gatgcgtccg
      901 gcgtagagga tcgagatctc gatcccgcga aatttgacaa ttaatcatcc ggctcgtata
      961 atgtgtggaa ttgtgagcgg ataacaattt cacactaagg agtctcgtag actagcgctt
     1021 ccctgcaggt aattaaataa gatccggctg ctaacaaagc ccgaaaggaa gctgagttgg
     1081 ctgctgccac cgctgagcaa taactagcat aaccccttgg ggcctctaaa cgggtcttga
     1141 ggggtttttt gctgaaagga ggaactatat ccggattggc gaatgggnnn nnnnnnnnnn
     1201 nnnnnnnnnn nnnnnnnnnn nnnnnnnnnn nnnnnnnnnn nnnnnnnnnn nnnnnnnnnn
     1261 nnnnnnnnnn nnnnnnnnnn nnnnnnnnnn nnnnnnnnnn nnnnnnnnnn ncnnnnnnnn
     1321 nnnnnnnnnn nnnnnnnnnn nnnnnnnnnn nnnnnnnnnn nnnnnnnnnn nnnnnnnnnn
     1381 nnnnnnnnnn nnnnnnnnnn nnnannnnnn nnnnnnnnnn nnnnnnnnnn nnnnnnnnnn
     1441 nnnnnnnnnn nnncctttga cgttggagtc cacgttcttt aatagtggac tcttgttcca
     1501 aactggaaca acactcaacc ctatctcggt ctattctttt gatttataag ggattttgcc
     1561 gatttcggcc tattggttaa aaaatgagct gatttaacaa aaatttaacg cgaattttaa
     1621 caaaatatta acgtttacaa tttcaggtgg cacttttcgg ggaaatgtgc gcggaacccc
     1681 tatttgttta tttttctaaa tacattcaaa tatgtatccg ctcatgaatt aattcttaga
     1741 aaaactcatc gagcatcaaa tgaaactgca atttattcat atcaggatta tcaataccat
     1801 atttttgaaa aagccgtttc tgtaatgaag gagaaaactc accgaggcag ttccatagga
     1861 tggcaagatc ctggtatcgg tctgcgattc cgactcgtcc aacatcaata caacctatta
     1921 atttcccctc gtcaaaaata aggttatcaa gtgagaaatc accatgagtg acgactgaat
     1981 ccggtgagaa tggcaaaagt ttatgcattt ctttccagac ttgttcaaca ggccagccat
     2041 tacgctcgtc atcaaaatca ctcgcatcaa ccaaaccgtt attcattcgt gattgcgcct
     2101 gagcgagacg aaatacgcga tcgctgttaa aaggacaatt acaaacagga atcgaatgca
     2161 accggcgcag gaacactgcc agcgcatcaa caatattttc acctgaatca ggatattctt
     2221 ctaatacctg gaatgctgtt ttcccgggga tcgcagtggt gagtaaccat gcatcatcag
     2281 gagtacggat aaaatgcttg atggtcggaa gaggcataaa ttccgtcagc cagtttagtc
     2341 tgaccatctc atctgtaaca tcattggcaa cgctaccttt gccatgtttc agaaacaact
     2401 ctggcgcatc gggcttccca tacaatcgat agattgtcgc acctgattgc ccgacattat
     2461 cgcgagccca tttataccca tataaatcag catccatgtt ggaatttaat cgcggcctag
     2521 agcaagacgt ttcccgttga atatggctca taacacccct tgtattactg tttatgtaag
     2581 cagacagttt tattgttcat gaccaaaatc ccttaacgtg agttttcgtt ccactgagcg
     2641 tcagaccccg tagaaaagat caaaggatct tcttgagatc ctttttttct gcgcgtaatc
     2701 tgctgcttgc aaacaaaaaa accaccgcta ccagcggtgg tttgtttgcc ggatcaagag
     2761 ctaccaactc tttttccgaa ggtaactggc ttcagcagag cgcagatacc aaatactgtc
     2821 cttctagtgt agccgtagtt aggccaccac ttcaagaact ctgtagcacc gcctacatac
     2881 ctcgctctgc taatcctgtt accagtggct gctgccagtg gcgataagtc gtgtcttacc
     2941 gggttggact caagacgata gttaccggat aaggcgcagc ggtcgggctg aacggggggt
     3001 tcgtgcacac agcccagctt ggagcgaacg acctacaccg aactgagata cctacagcgt
     3061 gagctatgag aaagcgccac gcttcccgaa gggagaaagg cggacaggta tccggtaagc
     3121 ggcagggtcg gaacaggaga gcgcacgagg gagcttccag ggggaaacgc ctggtatctt
     3181 tatagtcctg tcgggtttcg ccacctctga cttgagcgtc gatttttgtg atgctcgtca
     3241 ggggggcgga gcctatggaa aaacgccagc aacgcggcct ttttacggtt cctggccttt
     3301 tgctggcctt ttgctcacat gttctttcct gcgttatccc ctgattctgt ggataaccgt
     3361 attaccgcct ttgagtgagc tgataccgct cgccgcagcc gaacgaccga gcgcagcgag
     3421 tcagtgagcg aggaagcgga agagcgcctg atgcggtatt ttctccttac gcatctgtgc
     3481 ggtatttcac accgcatata tggtgcactc tcagtacaat ctgctctgat gccgcatagt
     3541 taagccagta tacactccgc tatcgctacg tgactgggtc atggctgcgc cccgacaccc
     3601 gccaacaccc gctgacgcgc cctgacgggc ttgtctgctc ccggcatccg cttacagaca
     3661 agctgtgacc gtctccggga gctgcatgtg tcagaggttt tcaccgtcat caccgaaacg
     3721 cgcgaggcag ctgcggtaaa gctcatcagc gtggtcgtga agcgattcac agatgtctgc
     3781 ctgttcatcc gcgtccagct cgttgagttt ctccagaagc gttaatgtct ggcttctgat
     3841 aaagcgggcc atgttaaggg cggttttttc ctgtttggtc actgatgcct ccgtgtaagg
     3901 gggatttctg ttcatggggg taatgatacc gatgaaacga gagaggatgc tcacgatacg
     3961 ggttactgat gatgaacatg cccggttact ggaacgttgt gagggtaaac aactggcggt
     4021 atggatgcgg cgggaccaga gaaaaatcac tcagggtcaa tgccagcgct tcgttaatac
     4081 agatgtaggt gttccacagg gtagccagca gcatcctgcg atgcagatcc ggaacataat
     4141 ggtgcagggc gctgacttcc gcgtttccag actttacgaa acacggaaac cgaagaccat
     4201 tcatgttgtt gctcaggtcg cagacgtttt gcagcagcag tcgcttcacg ttcgctcgcg
     4261 tatcggtgat tcattctgct aaccagtaag gcaaccccgc cagcctagcc gggtcctcaa
     4321 cgacaggagc acgatcatgc gcacccgtgg ggccgccatg ccggcgataa tggcctgctt
     4381 ctcgccgaaa cgtttggtgg cgggaccagt gacgaaggct tgagcgaggg cgtgcaagat
     4441 tccgaatacc gcaagcgaca ggccgatcat cgtcgcgctc cagcgaaagc ggtcctcgcc
     4501 gaaaatgacc cagagcgctg ccggcacctg tcctacgagt tgcatgataa agaagacagt
     4561 cataagtgcg gcgacgatag tcatgccccg cgcccaccgg aaggagctga ctgggttgaa
     4621 ggctctcaag ggcatcggtc gagatcccgg tgcctaatga gtgagctaac ttacattaat
     4681 tgcgttgcgc tcactgcccg ctttccagtc gggaaacctg tcgtgccagc tgcattaatg
     4741 aatcggccaa cgcgcgggga gaggcggttt gcgtattggg cgccagggtg gtttttcttt
     4801 tcaccagtga gacgggcaac agctgattgc ccttcaccgc ctggccctga gagagttgca
     4861 gcaagcggtc cacgctggtt tgccccagca ggcgaaaatc ctgtttgatg gtggttaacg
     4921 gcgggatata acatgagctg tcttcggtat cgtcgtatcc cactaccgag atatccgcac
     4981 caacgcgcag cccggactcg gtaatggcgc gcattgcgcc cagcgccatc tgatcgttgg
     5041 caaccagcat cgcagtggga acgatgccct cattcagcat ttgcatggtt tgttgaaaac
     5101 cggacatggc actccagtcg ccttcccgtt ccgctatcgg ctgaatttga ttgcgagtga
     5161 gatatttatg ccagccagcc agacgcagac gcgccgagac agaacttaat gggcccgcta
     5221 acagcg
//
