# Supplementary material for: Construction of a Heterologous Pathway in Escherichia coli for Terephthalate Assimilation
Source: bioRxiv preprint, doi:10.1101/2025.02.25.640003, version 1 (2025-02-28)
Supplement: Supplementary File 3 [file 640003_file15.zip › Supplementary File 3/J097-1-9.gb]

LOCUS       plaTL097-9             10329 bp ds-DNA     circular     09-FEB-2025
DEFINITION  .
SOURCE      synthetic DNA construct
  ORGANISM  synthetic DNA construct
COMMENT     Imported using the Genbank importer. File name:
            pET28-pTrc-tphA2IA3IBIA1I-T7ter_assembledseq.gb synthetic DNA
            NEBuilder-generated oligos (UPPERCASE = gene-specific, lowercase =
            overlap) 218: pET28_fwd: ggtagccactagCGCTTCCCTGCAGGTAATTAAATAAG
            pET28_fwd 3'Tm: 65.5  3'Ta: 65.6 219: pET28_rev:
            gattaattgtcaaATTTCGCGGGATCGAGATC pET28_rev 3'Tm: 64.6  3'Ta: 65.6
            220: ptrc_fwd: atcccgcgaaatTTGACAATTAATCATCCGG ptrc_fwd 3'Tm: 56.4
            3'Ta: 57.4 221: ptrc_rev:
            ggattcttgcatgtctacgagactccttaGTGTGAAATTGTTATCCGC ptrc_rev 3'Tm:
            58.6  3'Ta: 57.4 222: tphA2I_fwd:
            aacaatttcacactaaggagtctcgtagacATGCAAGAATCCATCATCC tphA2I_fwd 3'Tm:
            59.3  3'Ta: 60.3 223: tphA2I_rev:
            tttcattgatcatactttactcctcctcTCATGCTTGCATCTCCTG tphA2I_rev 3'Tm:
            62.0  3'Ta: 60.3 224: tphA3I_fwd:
            gaggaggagtaaagtATGATCAATGAAATTCAAATCGCG tphA3I_fwd 3'Tm: 61.6
            3'Ta: 62.6 225: tphA3I_rev: ttaatttcctccttaTCATAGCGGCAATGCCATC
            tphA3I_rev 3'Tm: 65.6  3'Ta: 62.6 226: tphBI_fwd:
            attgccgctatgataaggaggaaattaaATGACAATAGTGCACCGTAGATTGGCTTTGGC
            tphBI_fwd 3'Tm: 73.6  3'Ta: 72.0 227: tphBI_rev:
            tctggtggttcataaaaaaaccttccttTCAGCCCGGTTGGGCGCC tphBI_rev 3'Tm: 78.0
            3'Ta: 72.0 228: tphA1I_fwd: aaggaaggtttttttATGAACCACCAGATCCATATC
            tphA1I_fwd 3'Tm: 61.2  3'Ta: 62.2 229: tphA1I_rev:
            ctgcagggaagcgCTAGTGGCTACCAGTCGG tphA1I_rev 3'Tm: 64.4  3'Ta: 62.2
FEATURES             Location/Qualifiers
     primer          3425..3442
                     /label="priTL103"
                     /note="sequence: GAGATCTCGATCCCGCGA"
                     /ApEinfo_revcolor="#f7977a"
                     /ApEinfo_fwdcolor="#f7977a"
     primer_bind     complement(3427..3458)
                     /label="gene-specific primer: ATTTCGCGGGATCGAGATC"
                     /ApEinfo_revcolor="#b1ff67"
                     /ApEinfo_fwdcolor="#b1ff67"
     primer          complement(3427..3458)
                     /label="priTL219"
                     /note="sequence: gattaattgtcaaATTTCGCGGGATCGAGATC"
                     /ApEinfo_revcolor="#f7977a"
                     /ApEinfo_fwdcolor="#f7977a"
     primer          3434..3464
                     /label="priTL220"
                     /note="sequence: atcccgcgaaatTTGACAATTAATCATCCGG"
                     /ApEinfo_revcolor="#f7977a"
                     /ApEinfo_fwdcolor="#f7977a"
     gene            3446..3507
                     /label="ptrc"
                     /ApEinfo_revcolor="#b7e6d7"
                     /ApEinfo_fwdcolor="#b7e6d7"
     gene            3523..4902
                     /label="tpaK-CDS"
                     /ApEinfo_revcolor="#b7e6d7"
                     /ApEinfo_fwdcolor="#b7e6d7"
     primer          complement(4374..4401)
                     /label="priTL254"
                     /note="sequence: CATGTCGTAGTCCAGGCTCGTCATGATC"
                     /ApEinfo_revcolor="#f7977a"
                     /ApEinfo_fwdcolor="#f7977a"
     primer          4402..4425
                     /label="priTL253"
                     /note="sequence: GGTACGGTGGTCACCGCCACCACC"
                     /ApEinfo_revcolor="#f7977a"
                     /ApEinfo_fwdcolor="#f7977a"
     primer          4890..4938
                     /label="priTL222"
                     /note="sequence: aacaatttcacactaaggagtctcgtagacATGCAAGAATCCATCATCC"
                     /ApEinfo_revcolor="#f7977a"
                     /ApEinfo_fwdcolor="#f7977a"
     gene            4920..6161
                     /label="tphA2I"
                     /ApEinfo_revcolor="#9eafd2"
                     /ApEinfo_fwdcolor="#9eafd2"
     CDS             4920..8630
                     /label="Translation 4920-8630"
                     /translation="MQESIIQWHGATNTRVPFGIYTDTANADQEQQRIYRGEVWNYLCLESEIPGAGDFRTTFAGETPIVVVRDADQEIYAFENRCAHRGALIALEKSGRTDSFQCVYHAWSYNRQGDLTGVAFEKGVKGQGGMPASFCKEEHGPRKLRVAVFCGLVFGSFSEDVPSIEDYLGPEICERIERVLHKPVEVIGRFTQKLPNNWKLYFENVKDSYHASLLHMFFTTFELNRLSQKGGVIVDESGGHHVSYSMIDRSAKDDSYKDQAIRSDNERYRLKDPSLLEGFEEFEDGVTLQILSVFPGFVLQQIQNSIAVRQLLPKSISSSELNWTYLGYADDSTEQRKVRLKQANLIGPAGFISMEDGAVGGFVQRGIAGAANLDAVIEMGGDHEGSSEGRATETSVRGFWKAYRKHMGQEMQA*GQEIRMINEIQIAAFNAAYAKTIDSDAMEQWPTFFTKDCHYCVTNVDNHDEGLAAGIVWADSQDMLTDRISALREANIYERHRYRHILGLPSIQSGDATQASASTPFMVLRIMHTGETEVFASGEYLDKFTTIDGKLRLQERIAVCDSTVTDTLMALPL**GGLNMTIVHRRLALAIGDPHGIGPEIALKALRQLSANERSLIKVYGPWSALEQAAQICQMESLLQDLIHEEAGSLAQPAQWGEITPQAGLSTVQSATAAIRACENGEVDAVIACPHHETAIHRAGIAFSGYPSLLANVLGMNEDQVFLMLVGAGLRIVHVTLHESVRSALERLSPQLVVNAVQAAVQTCTLLGVPKPQVAVFGINPHASEGQLFGLEDSQITAPAVETLRKCGLAVDGPMGADMVLAQRKHDLYVAMLHDQGHIPIKLLAPNGASALSIGGRVVLSSVGHGSAMDIAGRGVADSTALLRTIALLGAQPG*KEVITMNHQIHIHDSDIAFPCAPGQSVLDAALQAGIELPYSCRKGSCGNCASALLDGNITSFNGMAVRSELCTSEQVLLCGCTAASDIRIQPSSFRRLDPEARKRFTAKVYSNTLAAPDVSLLRLRLPVGKRAKFEAGQYLLIHLDDGESRSYSMANPPHESDGITLHVRHVPGGRFSTIVQQLKSGDTLEIELPFGSIALKPDDTRPLICVAGGTGFAPIKSVLDDLAKRKVQRDITLIWGARNPSGLYLPSAIDKWRKTWPQFRYIAAITDLGNVPADAHAGRVDDALRTHFGNLHDHVVHCCGSPSLVQSVRTAASDMGLLAQNFHADVFATSPTGSH*"
     primer          complement(6144..6189)
                     /label="priTL223"
                     /note="sequence: tttcattgatcatactttactcctcctcTCATGCTTGCATCTCCTG"
                     /ApEinfo_revcolor="#f7977a"
                     /ApEinfo_fwdcolor="#f7977a"
     gene            6177..6641
                     /label="tphA3II"
                     /ApEinfo_revcolor="#85dae9"
                     /ApEinfo_fwdcolor="#85dae9"
     primer          6629..6688
                     /label="priTL226"
                     /note="sequence: attgccgctatgataaggaggaaattaaATGACAATAGTGCACCGTAGATTGGCTTTGGC"
                     /ApEinfo_revcolor="#f7977a"
                     /ApEinfo_fwdcolor="#f7977a"
     gene            6657..7604
                     /label="tphBI"
                     /ApEinfo_revcolor="#faac61"
                     /ApEinfo_fwdcolor="#faac61"
     primer          complement(7587..7632)
                     /label="priTL227"
                     /note="sequence: tctggtggttcataaaaaaaccttccttTCAGCCCGGTTGGGCGCC"
                     /ApEinfo_revcolor="#f7977a"
                     /ApEinfo_fwdcolor="#f7977a"
     primer          7605..7640
                     /label="priTL228"
                     /note="sequence: aaggaaggtttttttATGAACCACCAGATCCATATC"
                     /ApEinfo_revcolor="#f7977a"
                     /ApEinfo_fwdcolor="#f7977a"
     gene            7620..8630
                     /label="tphA1I"
                     /ApEinfo_revcolor="#c6c9d1"
                     /ApEinfo_fwdcolor="#c6c9d1"
     primer          complement(8613..8643)
                     /label="priTL229"
                     /note="sequence: ctgcagggaagcgCTAGTGGCTACCAGTCGG"
                     /ApEinfo_revcolor="#f7977a"
                     /ApEinfo_fwdcolor="#f7977a"
     primer          8619..8636
                     /label="priTL234"
                     /note="sequence: GGTAGCCACTAGCGCTTC"
                     /ApEinfo_revcolor="#f7977a"
                     /ApEinfo_fwdcolor="#f7977a"
     primer          8619..8656
                     /label="priTL218"
                     /note="sequence: ggtagccactagCGCTTCCCTGCAGGTAATTAAATAAG"
                     /ApEinfo_revcolor="#f7977a"
                     /ApEinfo_fwdcolor="#f7977a"
     primer          complement(8677..8696)
                     /label="priTL104"
                     /note="sequence: GCCAACTCAGCTTCCTTTCG"
                     /ApEinfo_revcolor="#f7977a"
                     /ApEinfo_fwdcolor="#f7977a"
     misc_feature    8719..8766
                     /label="T7 terminator"
                     /ApEinfo_revcolor="#ffef86"
                     /ApEinfo_fwdcolor="#ffef86"
ORIGIN
        1 aaaaaaacca ccgctaccag cggtggtttg tttgccggat caagagctac caactctttt
       61 tccgaaggta actggcttca gcagagcgca gataccaaat actgtccttc tagtgtagcc
      121 gtagttaggc caccacttca agaactctgt agcaccgcct acatacctcg ctctgctaat
      181 cctgttacca gtggctgctg ccagtggcga taagtcgtgt cttaccgggt tggactcaag
      241 acgatagtta ccggataagg cgcagcggtc gggctgaacg gggggttcgt gcacacagcc
      301 cagcttggag cgaacgacct acaccgaact gagataccta cagcgtgagc tatgagaaag
      361 cgccacgctt cccgaaggga gaaaggcgga caggtatccg gtaagcggca gggtcggaac
      421 aggagagcgc acgagggagc ttccaggggg aaacgcctgg tatctttata gtcctgtcgg
      481 gtttcgccac ctctgacttg agcgtcgatt tttgtgatgc tcgtcagggg ggcggagcct
      541 atggaaaaac gccagcaacg cggccttttt acggttcctg gccttttgct ggccttttgc
      601 tcacatgttc tttcctgcgt tatcccctga ttctgtggat aaccgtatta ccgcctttga
      661 gtgagctgat accgctcgcc gcagccgaac gaccgagcgc agcgagtcag tgagcgagga
      721 agcggaagag cgcctgatgc ggtattttct ccttacgcat ctgtgcggta tttcacaccg
      781 catatatggt gcactctcag tacaatctgc tctgatgccg catagttaag ccagtataca
      841 ctccgctatc gctacgtgac tgggtcatgg ctgcgccccg acacccgcca acacccgctg
      901 acgcgccctg acgggcttgt ctgctcccgg catccgctta cagacaagct gtgaccgtct
      961 ccgggagctg catgtgtcag aggttttcac cgtcatcacc gaaacgcgcg aggcagctgc
     1021 ggtaaagctc atcagcgtgg tcgtgaagcg attcacagat gtctgcctgt tcatccgcgt
     1081 ccagctcgtt gagtttctcc agaagcgtta atgtctggct tctgataaag cgggccatgt
     1141 taagggcggt tttttcctgt ttggtcactg atgcctccgt gtaaggggga tttctgttca
     1201 tgggggtaat gataccgatg aaacgagaga ggatgctcac gatacgggtt actgatgatg
     1261 aacatgcccg gttactggaa cgttgtgagg gtaaacaact ggcggtatgg atgcggcggg
     1321 accagagaaa aatcactcag ggtcaatgcc agcgcttcgt taatacagat gtaggtgttc
     1381 cacagggtag ccagcagcat cctgcgatgc agatccggaa cataatggtg cagggcgctg
     1441 acttccgcgt ttccagactt tacgaaacac ggaaaccgaa gaccattcat gttgttgctc
     1501 aggtcgcaga cgttttgcag cagcagtcgc ttcacgttcg ctcgcgtatc ggtgattcat
     1561 tctgctaacc agtaaggcaa ccccgccagc ctagccgggt cctcaacgac aggagcacga
     1621 tcatgcgcac ccgtggggcc gccatgccgg cgataatggc ctgcttctcg ccgaaacgtt
     1681 tggtggcggg accagtgacg aaggcttgag cgagggcgtg caagattccg aataccgcaa
     1741 gcgacaggcc gatcatcgtc gcgctccagc gaaagcggtc ctcgccgaaa atgacccaga
     1801 gcgctgccgg cacctgtcct acgagttgca tgataaagaa gacagtcata agtgcggcga
     1861 cgatagtcat gccccgcgcc caccggaagg agctgactgg gttgaaggct ctcaagggca
     1921 tcggtcgaga tcccggtgcc taatgagtga gctaacttac attaattgcg ttgcgctcac
     1981 tgcccgcttt ccagtcggga aacctgtcgt gccagctgca ttaatgaatc ggccaacgcg
     2041 cggggagagg cggtttgcgt attgggcgcc agggtggttt ttcttttcac cagtgagacg
     2101 ggcaacagct gattgccctt caccgcctgg ccctgagaga gttgcagcaa gcggtccacg
     2161 ctggtttgcc ccagcaggcg aaaatcctgt ttgatggtgg ttaacggcgg gatataacat
     2221 gagctgtctt cggtatcgtc gtatcccact accgagatat ccgcaccaac gcgcagcccg
     2281 gactcggtaa tggcgcgcat tgcgcccagc gccatctgat cgttggcaac cagcatcgca
     2341 gtgggaacga tgccctcatt cagcatttgc atggtttgtt gaaaaccgga catggcactc
     2401 cagtcgcctt cccgttccgc tatcggctga atttgattgc gagtgagata tttatgccag
     2461 ccagccagac gcagacgcgc cgagacagaa cttaatgggc ccgctaacag cgcgatttgc
     2521 tggtgaccca atgcgaccag atgctccacg cccagtcgcg taccgtcttc atgggagaaa
     2581 ataatactgt tgatgggtgt ctggtcagag acatcaagaa ataacgccgg aacattagtg
     2641 caggcagctt ccacagcaat ggcatcctgg tcatccagcg gatagttaat gatcagccca
     2701 ctgacgcgtt gcgcgagaag attgtgcacc gccgctttac aggcttcgac gccgcttcgt
     2761 tctaccatcg acaccaccac gctggcaccc agttgatcgg cgcgagattt aatcgccgcg
     2821 acaatttgcg acggcgcgtg cagggccaga ctggaggtgg caacgccaat cagcaacgac
     2881 tgtttgcccg ccagttgttg tgccacgcgg ttgggaatgt aattcagctc cgccatcgcc
     2941 gcttccactt tttcccgcgt tttcgcagaa acgtggctgg cctggttcac cacgcgggaa
     3001 acggtctgat aagagacacc ggcatactct gcgacatcgt ataacgttac tggtttcaca
     3061 ttcaccaccc tgaattgact ctcttccggg cgctatcatg ccataccgcg aaaggttttg
     3121 cgccattcga tggtgtccgg gatctcgacg ctctccctta tgcgactcct gcattaggaa
     3181 gcagcccagt agtaggttga ggccgttgag caccgccgcc gcaaggaatg gtgcatgcaa
     3241 ggagatggcg cccaacagtc ccccggccac ggggcctgcc accataccca cgccgaaaca
     3301 agcgctcatg agcccgaagt ggcgagcccg atcttcccca tcggtgatgt cggcgatata
     3361 ggcgccagca accgcacctg tggcgccggt gatgccggcc acgatgcgtc cggcgtagag
     3421 gatcgagatc tcgatcccgc gaaatttgac aattaatcat ccggctcgta taatgtgtgg
     3481 aattgtgagc ggataacaat ttcacacATA CGAGGTTTCC GCatgtcctt agcaccatcg
     3541 cgcgtgacac tgccggattt catcgattcg cggccagtga gtcgatacca gtacatcgtg
     3601 atcgccctgt gtggggtggt catgttcatc gacggcttcg acacccagag catcagctac
     3661 atggcgcccc acatcgccga ggagtggggc ctgtcgaaac aggtgctcgg gcccatcttc
     3721 tccgccgctc tcgccggtct catggtcggc tatctggcgc tctcgccgct gtccgagcgg
     3781 ttcggccacc gccggatgat cctcacgagc acggtcatct tcgcgctcgg cacgttggcg
     3841 gcggcctggt cacagaacgt caccgaactg atggcgttgc gcttcatcac cggaatgggg
     3901 ctcggtgccg ccgcgccgag tgccatcgca ctgacgggcg aattcagccc caagcgtctt
     3961 cgagcaacct tcgtcctggt gatctattgc ggcttctccc tcggattcgt cgcggcaggg
     4021 ctggtctccg gttggctgat cccgatcctc ggctggcggt cggtactcgt cgtcggcgca
     4081 gtagcaccgc tgctcctgct cccggcgttg ctgcgctacc tgccggactc actcacctca
     4141 atgatcaacc gaggcgcgga gcccaacaga atccaggcga tcttccgcaa aatggatccc
     4201 gccctcgccg tcggccccga catcacctac gaggccgaga agcggaccga cggacaacgc
     4261 actgcactga ggagcctgtt cacccgtgac cgggtcttgg gaaccctgct gctgtggctg
     4321 gtcttcgtca tcaacctcgg cgagttttac gcgctgcaga gctggctacc gtcgatcatg
     4381 acgagcctgg actacgacat gggtacggtg gtcaccgcca ccaccctcac gactgtcggc
     4441 ggcatcgccg ctgcatttgt caccgggccc tgtatggacc gactcggcgc gtacgtcacc
     4501 ctcggaaccg tttatgtcgt cggattcgca ttcgttgcgc tgaccggtgt cgcctttacg
     4561 gcgccgttgt gggtcctatt gacggccaat ttttttgcgg gggtctgcat cagcggtgga
     4621 cagaagagcc tcatcgcgct gtccgcggtg ttctatccga caccgatgcg gtccaccggg
     4681 gttggatggg cgttgggtgt tggccgcctc ggcggcatcg tcgggccgat cgcggtcgga
     4741 gcggcactcg gcatgggctg gtccgccagt gcagtcttct acgcaatgtc agtccccatg
     4801 ctcgtcgccg gagctgcggt cttcctcctc ggccgctggg tccgaagcga caatcacccc
     4861 gatcgcaagt cggcagaaag tcattcgctc gcccgcaagt agTGAGGAGG ACAGTAGTGa
     4921 tgcaagaatc catcatccag tggcatgggg ccactaatac gcgcgtgcct tttggtatct
     4981 ataccgacac agccaatgct gatcaggaac agcagcgcat ctatcgcggc gaggtctgga
     5041 actacttgtg cctggaatct gaaattcccg gggccggtga tttccgcact acctttgccg
     5101 gtgaaacacc gatagttgtc gtacgggatg ccgaccagga aatctacgcc ttcgagaacc
     5161 gctgcgcgca tcgcggcgct ctcatcgctc tggagaaatc gggccgtacg gatagtttcc
     5221 agtgcgtcta tcacgcctgg agctacaacc gacagggaga tctgaccggc gttgccttcg
     5281 agaaaggtgt caagggccag ggtggcatgc cggcctcatt ctgcaaagaa gagcatggcc
     5341 cgcgcaagct ccgcgtggct gtcttttgcg gtttggtctt tggcagtttt tccgaggacg
     5401 tgcccagcat tgaggattac cttggccctg agatttgcga gcgcatagag cgcgtgctgc
     5461 acaagcccgt agaagtcatc ggtcgcttca cgcaaaagct gcctaacaac tggaagctct
     5521 acttcgagaa cgtgaaggac agctatcacg ccagcctcct gcatatgttc ttcaccacct
     5581 tcgagctgaa tcgcctctca caaaaaggcg gcgtcatcgt cgacgagtcg ggtggccacc
     5641 atgtgagcta ttccatgatc gatcgtagcg ccaaagacga ctcgtacaag gaccaggcca
     5701 tccgctccga caacgagcgt taccggctca aagatcccag ccttctagag ggcttcgagg
     5761 agttcgagga cggcgtgacc ctgcagatcc tttctgtgtt ccctggcttt gtgctgcagc
     5821 agattcagaa cagcatcgcc gtgcgtcagt tgttgcccaa gagcatctcc agctcggaac
     5881 tcaactggac ctatcttggc tatgcagatg acagtacaga gcagcgcaag gtcagactca
     5941 aacaggccaa cctcatcggc cctgcaggat ttatttccat ggaagacgga gctgtcggtg
     6001 gattcgtgca gcgtggcatc gcaggcgctg ccaaccttga tgcggtcatc gagatgggcg
     6061 gagaccacga aggctctagc gagggccgcg ccacagaaac ctcggtacgc ggcttttgga
     6121 aggcctaccg caagcatatg ggacaggaga tgcaagcatg aGGGCAGGAG ATACGCatga
     6181 tcaatgaaat tcaaatcgcg gccttcaatg ccgcctacgc gaagaccata gacagtgatg
     6241 caatggagca atggccaacc tttttcacca aggattgcca ctattgcgtc accaatgtcg
     6301 acaaccatga tgagggactt gctgccggca ttgtctgggc ggattcgcag gacatgctca
     6361 ccgaccgaat ttctgcgctg cgcgaagcca atatctacga gcgccaccgc tatcgccata
     6421 tcctgggtct gccttcgatc cagtcaggcg atgcaacaca ggccagcgct tccactccgt
     6481 tcatggtgct gcgcatcatg catacagggg aaacagaggt ctttgccagc ggtgagtacc
     6541 tcgacaaatt caccacgatc gatggcaagt tacgtctgca agaacgcatc gcggtttgcg
     6601 acagcacggt gacggacacg ctgatggcat tgccgctatg aTAAGGCGGT CTTAATatga
     6661 caatagtgca ccgtagattg gctttggcca tcggcgatcc ccacggtatt ggccctgaaa
     6721 tcgcactgaa agctcttcgg cagttgtctg ccaacgaaag atccctgatc aaggtctatg
     6781 gaccgtggag cgctcttgaa caagcagcgc agatctgcca aatggagtcc cttcttcaag
     6841 acctcattca tgaggaagcc ggctcgcttg cacaaccagc gcaatgggga gagatcacac
     6901 cgcaggcagg cctatctacg gtgcaatctg caacagcagc catccgggcg tgcgaaaacg
     6961 gcgaggtcga tgccgtcatt gcctgtcccc accatgaaac ggccattcac cgcgcaggca
     7021 tagcgttcag cggctaccca tctttgctcg ccaatgttct tggcatgaac gaagaccagg
     7081 tattcctgat gctggtgggt gctggcctgc gcatagtgca tgtcactttg catgaaagcg
     7141 tgcgcagcgc attggagcgg ctctctcctc agttggtggt caacgcggtg caggctgccg
     7201 tgcagacatg caccttactc ggagtgccta aaccacaagt cgctgtattc gggatcaacc
     7261 ctcatgcatc tgaaggacag ttgttcggcc tggaggactc ccagatcacc gctcctgccg
     7321 tcgagacact gcgcaagtgc ggcctggcgg tagatggtcc catgggagcc gacatggttc
     7381 tggcacagcg caagcacgac ctgtatgtgg ccatgctgca tgaccaaggg cacatcccca
     7441 tcaagctgct ggctcctaac ggagccagcg ccctctccat cggcggcagg gtggtgcttt
     7501 ccagcgtggg ccatggcagc gccatggaca ttgccggccg tggcgtggcc gactccacgg
     7561 ccctcctgcg cacgatcgcc ctgctcggcg cccaaccggg ctgaAAGGAG GTTATCACCa
     7621 tgaaccacca gatccatatc cacgactctg atatcgcgtt cccctgcgcg cccgggcaat
     7681 ccgtgctgga tgccgccctg caggccggca tcgaactacc ttattcctgc cgcaaaggta
     7741 gctgtggcaa ctgtgcgagc gccttgctcg acggaaatat tacttccttc aatggcatgg
     7801 ccgtgcgcag cgaactctgc acctcggagc aggtactgct gtgcggctgc accgccgcca
     7861 gcgatatacg aatccagccg agctcctttc gccgccttga cccggaagcc cgaaaacgtt
     7921 ttacggccaa ggtgtacagc aatacactgg cggcacccga tgtctcgctg ctgcgcctgc
     7981 gcctgcctgt gggcaagcgc gccaaatttg aagccggcca atacctgctg attcacctcg
     8041 acgacgggga aagccgcagc tactctatgg ccaatccacc ccatgagagc gatggcatca
     8101 cattgcatgt caggcatgta ccgggaggtc gcttcagcac tatcgtccag cagttgaagt
     8161 ctggtgacac attggagatc gaactgccat tcggcagcat cgcactgaag cctgacgaca
     8221 ccaggcccct gatttgcgtt gcaggtggca cgggatttgc gcccattaaa tccgttcttg
     8281 atgacttagc caaacgcaag gttcagcgcg acatcacgct gatatggggg gctcgcaacc
     8341 cctctggcct gtatctccct agtgccatcg acaagtggcg caaaacttgg ccgcagtttc
     8401 gctacattgc agccatcacc gacctaggca atgtgcctgc ggatgctcac gccggtcggg
     8461 tagatgacgc actacgcaca cactttggca acctgcacga tcatgtggtg cactgctgtg
     8521 gctcaccctc cctggttcaa tcagtgcgca cagcagcttc cgatatgggc ctgttagcac
     8581 agaacttcca cgcggatgtt tttgcgacga gcccgactgg tagccactag cgcttccctg
     8641 caggtaatta aataagatcc ggctgctaac aaagcccgaa aggaagctga gttggctgct
     8701 gccaccgctg agcaataact agcataaccc cttggggcct ctaaacgggt cttgaggggt
     8761 tttttgctga aaggaggaac tatatccgga ttggcgaatg ggnnnnnnnn nnnnnnnnnn
     8821 nnnnnnnnnn nnnnnnnnnn nnnnnnnnnn nnnnnnnnnn nnnnnnnnnn nnnnnnnnnn
     8881 nnnnnnnnnn nnnnnnnnnn nnnnnnnnnn nnnnnnnnnn nnnnnncnnn nnnnnnnnnn
     8941 nnnnnnnnnn nnnnnnnnnn nnnnnnnnnn nnnnnnnnnn nnnnnnnnnn nnnnnnnnnn
     9001 nnnnnnnnnn nnnnnnnnan nnnnnnnnnn nnnnnnnnnn nnnnnnnnnn nnnnnnnnnn
     9061 nnnnnnnncc tttgacgttg gagtccacgt tctttaatag tggactcttg ttccaaactg
     9121 gaacaacact caaccctatc tcggtctatt cttttgattt ataagggatt ttgccgattt
     9181 cggcctattg gttaaaaaat gagctgattt aacaaaaatt taacgcgaat tttaacaaaa
     9241 tattaacgtt tacaatttca ggtggcactt ttcggggaaa tgtgcgcgga acccctattt
     9301 gtttattttt ctaaatacat tcaaatatgt atccgctcat gaattaattc ttagaaaaac
     9361 tcatcgagca tcaaatgaaa ctgcaattta ttcatatcag gattatcaat accatatttt
     9421 tgaaaaagcc gtttctgtaa tgaaggagaa aactcaccga ggcagttcca taggatggca
     9481 agatcctggt atcggtctgc gattccgact cgtccaacat caatacaacc tattaatttc
     9541 ccctcgtcaa aaataaggtt atcaagtgag aaatcaccat gagtgacgac tgaatccggt
     9601 gagaatggca aaagtttatg catttctttc cagacttgtt caacaggcca gccattacgc
     9661 tcgtcatcaa aatcactcgc atcaaccaaa ccgttattca ttcgtgattg cgcctgagcg
     9721 agacgaaata cgcgatcgct gttaaaagga caattacaaa caggaatcga atgcaaccgg
     9781 cgcaggaaca ctgccagcgc atcaacaata ttttcacctg aatcaggata ttcttctaat
     9841 acctggaatg ctgttttccc ggggatcgca gtggtgagta accatgcatc atcaggagta
     9901 cggataaaat gcttgatggt cggaagaggc ataaattccg tcagccagtt tagtctgacc
     9961 atctcatctg taacatcatt ggcaacgcta cctttgccat gtttcagaaa caactctggc
    10021 gcatcgggct tcccatacaa tcgatagatt gtcgcacctg attgcccgac attatcgcga
    10081 gcccatttat acccatataa atcagcatcc atgttggaat ttaatcgcgg cctagagcaa
    10141 gacgtttccc gttgaatatg gctcataaca ccccttgtat tactgtttat gtaagcagac
    10201 agttttattg ttcatgacca aaatccctta acgtgagttt tcgttccact gagcgtcaga
    10261 ccccgtagaa aagatcaaag gatcttcttg agatcctttt tttctgcgcg taatctgctg
    10321 cttgcaaac
//
