# Supplementary material for: Construction of a Heterologous Pathway in Escherichia coli for Terephthalate Assimilation
Source: bioRxiv preprint, doi:10.1101/2025.02.25.640003, version 1 (2025-02-28)
Supplement: Supplementary File 3 [file 640003_file15.zip › Supplementary File 3/platl097_tpa_rbs_lib_jme3.gb]

LOCUS       plaTL097_TPA_RBS_LIB_J 10329 bp ds-DNA     circular     08-NOV-2023
DEFINITION  .
SOURCE      synthetic DNA construct
  ORGANISM  synthetic DNA construct
COMMENT     Imported using the Genbank importer. File name:
            pET28-pTrc-tphA2IA3IBIA1I-T7ter_assembledseq.gb synthetic DNA
            NEBuilder-generated oligos (UPPERCASE = gene-specific, lowercase =
            overlap) 218: pET28_fwd: ggtagccactagCGCTTCCCTGCAGGTAATTAAATAAG
            pET28_fwd 3'Tm: 65.5  3'Ta: 65.6 219: pET28_rev:
            gattaattgtcaaATTTCGCGGGATCGAGATC pET28_rev 3'Tm: 64.6  3'Ta: 65.6
            220: ptrc_fwd: atcccgcgaaatTTGACAATTAATCATCCGG ptrc_fwd 3'Tm: 56.4
            3'Ta: 57.4 221: ptrc_rev:
            ggattcttgcatgtctacgagactccttaGTGTGAAATTGTTATCCGC ptrc_rev 3'Tm:
            58.6  3'Ta: 57.4 222: tphA2I_fwd:
            aacaatttcacactaaggagtctcgtagacATGCAAGAATCCATCATCC tphA2I_fwd 3'Tm:
            59.3  3'Ta: 60.3 223: tphA2I_rev:
            tttcattgatcatactttactcctcctcTCATGCTTGCATCTCCTG tphA2I_rev 3'Tm:
            62.0  3'Ta: 60.3 224: tphA3I_fwd:
            gaggaggagtaaagtATGATCAATGAAATTCAAATCGCG tphA3I_fwd 3'Tm: 61.6
            3'Ta: 62.6 225: tphA3I_rev: ttaatttcctccttaTCATAGCGGCAATGCCATC
            tphA3I_rev 3'Tm: 65.6  3'Ta: 62.6 226: tphBI_fwd:
            attgccgctatgataaggaggaaattaaATGACAATAGTGCACCGTAGATTGGCTTTGGC
            tphBI_fwd 3'Tm: 73.6  3'Ta: 72.0 227: tphBI_rev:
            tctggtggttcataaaaaaaccttccttTCAGCCCGGTTGGGCGCC tphBI_rev 3'Tm: 78.0
            3'Ta: 72.0 228: tphA1I_fwd: aaggaaggtttttttATGAACCACCAGATCCATATC
            tphA1I_fwd 3'Tm: 61.2  3'Ta: 62.2 229: tphA1I_rev:
            ctgcagggaagcgCTAGTGGCTACCAGTCGG tphA1I_rev 3'Tm: 64.4  3'Ta: 62.2
FEATURES             Location/Qualifiers
     primer          3425..3442
                     /label="priTL103"
                     /note="sequence: GAGATCTCGATCCCGCGA"
                     /ApEinfo_revcolor="#f7977a"
                     /ApEinfo_fwdcolor="#f7977a"
     primer_bind     complement(3427..3458)
                     /label="gene-specific primer: ATTTCGCGGGATCGAGATC"
                     /ApEinfo_revcolor="#b1ff67"
                     /ApEinfo_fwdcolor="#b1ff67"
     primer          complement(3427..3458)
                     /label="priTL219"
                     /note="sequence: gattaattgtcaaATTTCGCGGGATCGAGATC"
                     /ApEinfo_revcolor="#f7977a"
                     /ApEinfo_fwdcolor="#f7977a"
     primer          3434..3464
                     /label="priTL220"
                     /note="sequence: atcccgcgaaatTTGACAATTAATCATCCGG"
                     /ApEinfo_revcolor="#f7977a"
                     /ApEinfo_fwdcolor="#f7977a"
     gene            3446..3507
                     /label="ptrc"
                     /ApEinfo_revcolor="#b7e6d7"
                     /ApEinfo_fwdcolor="#b7e6d7"
     misc_feature    3508..3522
                     /label="RBS"
                     /ApEinfo_revcolor="#84b0dc"
                     /ApEinfo_fwdcolor="#84b0dc"
     gene            3523..4902
                     /label="tpaK-CDS"
                     /ApEinfo_revcolor="#b7e6d7"
                     /ApEinfo_fwdcolor="#b7e6d7"
     primer          complement(4374..4401)
                     /label="priTL254"
                     /note="sequence: CATGTCGTAGTCCAGGCTCGTCATGATC"
                     /ApEinfo_revcolor="#f7977a"
                     /ApEinfo_fwdcolor="#f7977a"
     primer          4402..4425
                     /label="priTL253"
                     /note="sequence: GGTACGGTGGTCACCGCCACCACC"
                     /ApEinfo_revcolor="#f7977a"
                     /ApEinfo_fwdcolor="#f7977a"
     primer          4890..4938
                     /label="priTL222"
                     /note="sequence: aacaatttcacactaaggagtctcgtagacATGCAAGAATCCATCATCC"
                     /ApEinfo_revcolor="#f7977a"
                     /ApEinfo_fwdcolor="#f7977a"
     misc_feature    4903..4919
                     /label="RBS"
                     /ApEinfo_revcolor="#c7b0e3"
                     /ApEinfo_fwdcolor="#c7b0e3"
     gene            4920..6161
                     /label="tphA2I"
                     /ApEinfo_revcolor="#9eafd2"
                     /ApEinfo_fwdcolor="#9eafd2"
     CDS             4920..8630
                     /label="Translation 4920-8630"
                     /translation="MQESIIQWHGATNTRVPFGIYTDTANADQEQQRIYRGEVWNYLCLESEIPGAGDFRTTFAGETPIVVVRDADQEIYAFENRCAHRGALIALEKSGRTDSFQCVYHAWSYNRQGDLTGVAFEKGVKGQGGMPASFCKEEHGPRKLRVAVFCGLVFGSFSEDVPSIEDYLGPEICERIERVLHKPVEVIGRFTQKLPNNWKLYFENVKDSYHASLLHMFFTTFELNRLSQKGGVIVDESGGHHVSYSMIDRSAKDDSYKDQAIRSDNERYRLKDPSLLEGFEEFEDGVTLQILSVFPGFVLQQIQNSIAVRQLLPKSISSSELNWTYLGYADDSTEQRKVRLKQANLIGPAGFISMEDGAVGGFVQRGIAGAANLDAVIEMGGDHEGSSEGRATETSVRGFWKAYRKHMGQEMQA*?G?IHMINEIQIAAFNAAYAKTIDSDAMEQWPTFFTKDCHYCVTNVDNHDEGLAAGIVWADSQDMLTDRISALREANIYERHRYRHILGLPSIQSGDATQASASTPFMVLRIMHTGETEVFASGEYLDKFTTIDGKLRLQERIAVCDSTVTDTLMALPL*??GIHMTIVHRRLALAIGDPHGIGPEIALKALRQLSANERSLIKVYGPWSALEQAAQICQMESLLQDLIHEEAGSLAQPAQWGEITPQAGLSTVQSATAAIRACENGEVDAVIACPHHETAIHRAGIAFSGYPSLLANVLGMNEDQVFLMLVGAGLRIVHVTLHESVRSALERLSPQLVVNAVQAAVQTCTLLGVPKPQVAVFGINPHASEGQLFGLEDSQITAPAVETLRKCGLAVDGPMGADMVLAQRKHDLYVAMLHDQGHIPIKLLAPNGASALSIGGRVVLSSVGHGSAMDIAGRGVADSTALLRTIALLGAQPG*???IHMNHQIHIHDSDIAFPCAPGQSVLDAALQAGIELPYSCRKGSCGNCASALLDGNITSFNGMAVRSELCTSEQVLLCGCTAASDIRIQPSSFRRLDPEARKRFTAKVYSNTLAAPDVSLLRLRLPVGKRAKFEAGQYLLIHLDDGESRSYSMANPPHESDGITLHVRHVPGGRFSTIVQQLKSGDTLEIELPFGSIALKPDDTRPLICVAGGTGFAPIKSVLDDLAKRKVQRDITLIWGARNPSGLYLPSAIDKWRKTWPQFRYIAAITDLGNVPADAHAGRVDDALRTHFGNLHDHVVHCCGSPSLVQSVRTAASDMGLLAQNFHADVFATSPTGSH*"
     primer          complement(6144..6189)
                     /label="priTL223"
                     /note="sequence: tttcattgatcatactttactcctcctcTCATGCTTGCATCTCCTG"
                     /ApEinfo_revcolor="#f7977a"
                     /ApEinfo_fwdcolor="#f7977a"
     gene            6177..6641
                     /label="tphA3II"
                     /ApEinfo_revcolor="#85dae9"
                     /ApEinfo_fwdcolor="#85dae9"
     primer          6629..6688
                     /label="priTL226"
                     /note="sequence: attgccgctatgataaggaggaaattaaATGACAATAGTGCACCGTAGATTGGCTTTGGC"
                     /ApEinfo_revcolor="#f7977a"
                     /ApEinfo_fwdcolor="#f7977a"
     gene            6657..7604
                     /label="tphBI"
                     /ApEinfo_revcolor="#faac61"
                     /ApEinfo_fwdcolor="#faac61"
     primer          complement(7587..7632)
                     /label="priTL227"
                     /note="sequence: tctggtggttcataaaaaaaccttccttTCAGCCCGGTTGGGCGCC"
                     /ApEinfo_revcolor="#f7977a"
                     /ApEinfo_fwdcolor="#f7977a"
     primer          7605..7640
                     /label="priTL228"
                     /note="sequence: aaggaaggtttttttATGAACCACCAGATCCATATC"
                     /ApEinfo_revcolor="#f7977a"
                     /ApEinfo_fwdcolor="#f7977a"
     gene            7620..8630
                     /label="tphA1I"
                     /ApEinfo_revcolor="#c6c9d1"
                     /ApEinfo_fwdcolor="#c6c9d1"
     primer          complement(8613..8643)
                     /label="priTL229"
                     /note="sequence: ctgcagggaagcgCTAGTGGCTACCAGTCGG"
                     /ApEinfo_revcolor="#f7977a"
                     /ApEinfo_fwdcolor="#f7977a"
     primer          8619..8636
                     /label="priTL234"
                     /note="sequence: GGTAGCCACTAGCGCTTC"
                     /ApEinfo_revcolor="#f7977a"
                     /ApEinfo_fwdcolor="#f7977a"
     primer          8619..8656
                     /label="priTL218"
                     /note="sequence: ggtagccactagCGCTTCCCTGCAGGTAATTAAATAAG"
                     /ApEinfo_revcolor="#f7977a"
                     /ApEinfo_fwdcolor="#f7977a"
     primer          complement(8677..8696)
                     /label="priTL104"
                     /note="sequence: GCCAACTCAGCTTCCTTTCG"
                     /ApEinfo_revcolor="#f7977a"
                     /ApEinfo_fwdcolor="#f7977a"
     misc_feature    8719..8766
                     /label="T7 terminator"
                     /ApEinfo_revcolor="#ffef86"
                     /ApEinfo_fwdcolor="#ffef86"
ORIGIN
        1 aaaaaaacca ccgctaccag cggtggtttg tttgccggat caagagctac caactctttt
       61 tccgaaggta actggcttca gcagagcgca gataccaaat actgtccttc tagtgtagcc
      121 gtagttaggc caccacttca agaactctgt agcaccgcct acatacctcg ctctgctaat
      181 cctgttacca gtggctgctg ccagtggcga taagtcgtgt cttaccgggt tggactcaag
      241 acgatagtta ccggataagg cgcagcggtc gggctgaacg gggggttcgt gcacacagcc
      301 cagcttggag cgaacgacct acaccgaact gagataccta cagcgtgagc tatgagaaag
      361 cgccacgctt cccgaaggga gaaaggcgga caggtatccg gtaagcggca gggtcggaac
      421 aggagagcgc acgagggagc ttccaggggg aaacgcctgg tatctttata gtcctgtcgg
      481 gtttcgccac ctctgacttg agcgtcgatt tttgtgatgc tcgtcagggg ggcggagcct
      541 atggaaaaac gccagcaacg cggccttttt acggttcctg gccttttgct ggccttttgc
      601 tcacatgttc tttcctgcgt tatcccctga ttctgtggat aaccgtatta ccgcctttga
      661 gtgagctgat accgctcgcc gcagccgaac gaccgagcgc agcgagtcag tgagcgagga
      721 agcggaagag cgcctgatgc ggtattttct ccttacgcat ctgtgcggta tttcacaccg
      781 catatatggt gcactctcag tacaatctgc tctgatgccg catagttaag ccagtataca
      841 ctccgctatc gctacgtgac tgggtcatgg ctgcgccccg acacccgcca acacccgctg
      901 acgcgccctg acgggcttgt ctgctcccgg catccgctta cagacaagct gtgaccgtct
      961 ccgggagctg catgtgtcag aggttttcac cgtcatcacc gaaacgcgcg aggcagctgc
     1021 ggtaaagctc atcagcgtgg tcgtgaagcg attcacagat gtctgcctgt tcatccgcgt
     1081 ccagctcgtt gagtttctcc agaagcgtta atgtctggct tctgataaag cgggccatgt
     1141 taagggcggt tttttcctgt ttggtcactg atgcctccgt gtaaggggga tttctgttca
     1201 tgggggtaat gataccgatg aaacgagaga ggatgctcac gatacgggtt actgatgatg
     1261 aacatgcccg gttactggaa cgttgtgagg gtaaacaact ggcggtatgg atgcggcggg
     1321 accagagaaa aatcactcag ggtcaatgcc agcgcttcgt taatacagat gtaggtgttc
     1381 cacagggtag ccagcagcat cctgcgatgc agatccggaa cataatggtg cagggcgctg
     1441 acttccgcgt ttccagactt tacgaaacac ggaaaccgaa gaccattcat gttgttgctc
     1501 aggtcgcaga cgttttgcag cagcagtcgc ttcacgttcg ctcgcgtatc ggtgattcat
     1561 tctgctaacc agtaaggcaa ccccgccagc ctagccgggt cctcaacgac aggagcacga
     1621 tcatgcgcac ccgtggggcc gccatgccgg cgataatggc ctgcttctcg ccgaaacgtt
     1681 tggtggcggg accagtgacg aaggcttgag cgagggcgtg caagattccg aataccgcaa
     1741 gcgacaggcc gatcatcgtc gcgctccagc gaaagcggtc ctcgccgaaa atgacccaga
     1801 gcgctgccgg cacctgtcct acgagttgca tgataaagaa gacagtcata agtgcggcga
     1861 cgatagtcat gccccgcgcc caccggaagg agctgactgg gttgaaggct ctcaagggca
     1921 tcggtcgaga tcccggtgcc taatgagtga gctaacttac attaattgcg ttgcgctcac
     1981 tgcccgcttt ccagtcggga aacctgtcgt gccagctgca ttaatgaatc ggccaacgcg
     2041 cggggagagg cggtttgcgt attgggcgcc agggtggttt ttcttttcac cagtgagacg
     2101 ggcaacagct gattgccctt caccgcctgg ccctgagaga gttgcagcaa gcggtccacg
     2161 ctggtttgcc ccagcaggcg aaaatcctgt ttgatggtgg ttaacggcgg gatataacat
     2221 gagctgtctt cggtatcgtc gtatcccact accgagatat ccgcaccaac gcgcagcccg
     2281 gactcggtaa tggcgcgcat tgcgcccagc gccatctgat cgttggcaac cagcatcgca
     2341 gtgggaacga tgccctcatt cagcatttgc atggtttgtt gaaaaccgga catggcactc
     2401 cagtcgcctt cccgttccgc tatcggctga atttgattgc gagtgagata tttatgccag
     2461 ccagccagac gcagacgcgc cgagacagaa cttaatgggc ccgctaacag cgcgatttgc
     2521 tggtgaccca atgcgaccag atgctccacg cccagtcgcg taccgtcttc atgggagaaa
     2581 ataatactgt tgatgggtgt ctggtcagag acatcaagaa ataacgccgg aacattagtg
     2641 caggcagctt ccacagcaat ggcatcctgg tcatccagcg gatagttaat gatcagccca
     2701 ctgacgcgtt gcgcgagaag attgtgcacc gccgctttac aggcttcgac gccgcttcgt
     2761 tctaccatcg acaccaccac gctggcaccc agttgatcgg cgcgagattt aatcgccgcg
     2821 acaatttgcg acggcgcgtg cagggccaga ctggaggtgg caacgccaat cagcaacgac
     2881 tgtttgcccg ccagttgttg tgccacgcgg ttgggaatgt aattcagctc cgccatcgcc
     2941 gcttccactt tttcccgcgt tttcgcagaa acgtggctgg cctggttcac cacgcgggaa
     3001 acggtctgat aagagacacc ggcatactct gcgacatcgt ataacgttac tggtttcaca
     3061 ttcaccaccc tgaattgact ctcttccggg cgctatcatg ccataccgcg aaaggttttg
     3121 cgccattcga tggtgtccgg gatctcgacg ctctccctta tgcgactcct gcattaggaa
     3181 gcagcccagt agtaggttga ggccgttgag caccgccgcc gcaaggaatg gtgcatgcaa
     3241 ggagatggcg cccaacagtc ccccggccac ggggcctgcc accataccca cgccgaaaca
     3301 agcgctcatg agcccgaagt ggcgagcccg atcttcccca tcggtgatgt cggcgatata
     3361 ggcgccagca accgcacctg tggcgccggt gatgccggcc acgatgcgtc cggcgtagag
     3421 gatcgagatc tcgatcccgc gaaatttgac aattaatcat ccggctcgta taatgtgtgg
     3481 aattgtgagc ggataacaat ttcacacWYR SGAKGTKTYC GCatgtcctt agcaccatcg
     3541 cgcgtgacac tgccggattt catcgattcg cggccagtga gtcgatacca gtacatcgtg
     3601 atcgccctgt gtggggtggt catgttcatc gacggcttcg acacccagag catcagctac
     3661 atggcgcccc acatcgccga ggagtggggc ctgtcgaaac aggtgctcgg gcccatcttc
     3721 tccgccgctc tcgccggtct catggtcggc tatctggcgc tctcgccgct gtccgagcgg
     3781 ttcggccacc gccggatgat cctcacgagc acggtcatct tcgcgctcgg cacgttggcg
     3841 gcggcctggt cacagaacgt caccgaactg atggcgttgc gcttcatcac cggaatgggg
     3901 ctcggtgccg ccgcgccgag tgccatcgca ctgacgggcg aattcagccc caagcgtctt
     3961 cgagcaacct tcgtcctggt gatctattgc ggcttctccc tcggattcgt cgcggcaggg
     4021 ctggtctccg gttggctgat cccgatcctc ggctggcggt cggtactcgt cgtcggcgca
     4081 gtagcaccgc tgctcctgct cccggcgttg ctgcgctacc tgccggactc actcacctca
     4141 atgatcaacc gaggcgcgga gcccaacaga atccaggcga tcttccgcaa aatggatccc
     4201 gccctcgccg tcggccccga catcacctac gaggccgaga agcggaccga cggacaacgc
     4261 actgcactga ggagcctgtt cacccgtgac cgggtcttgg gaaccctgct gctgtggctg
     4321 gtcttcgtca tcaacctcgg cgagttttac gcgctgcaga gctggctacc gtcgatcatg
     4381 acgagcctgg actacgacat gggtacggtg gtcaccgcca ccaccctcac gactgtcggc
     4441 ggcatcgccg ctgcatttgt caccgggccc tgtatggacc gactcggcgc gtacgtcacc
     4501 ctcggaaccg tttatgtcgt cggattcgca ttcgttgcgc tgaccggtgt cgcctttacg
     4561 gcgccgttgt gggtcctatt gacggccaat ttttttgcgg gggtctgcat cagcggtgga
     4621 cagaagagcc tcatcgcgct gtccgcggtg ttctatccga caccgatgcg gtccaccggg
     4681 gttggatggg cgttgggtgt tggccgcctc ggcggcatcg tcgggccgat cgcggtcgga
     4741 gcggcactcg gcatgggctg gtccgccagt gcagtcttct acgcaatgtc agtccccatg
     4801 ctcgtcgccg gagctgcggt cttcctcctc ggccgctggg tccgaagcga caatcacccc
     4861 gatcgcaagt cggcagaaag tcattcgctc gcccgcaagt agWRAGGAGG WCMGYAGKRa
     4921 tgcaagaatc catcatccag tggcatgggg ccactaatac gcgcgtgcct tttggtatct
     4981 ataccgacac agccaatgct gatcaggaac agcagcgcat ctatcgcggc gaggtctgga
     5041 actacttgtg cctggaatct gaaattcccg gggccggtga tttccgcact acctttgccg
     5101 gtgaaacacc gatagttgtc gtacgggatg ccgaccagga aatctacgcc ttcgagaacc
     5161 gctgcgcgca tcgcggcgct ctcatcgctc tggagaaatc gggccgtacg gatagtttcc
     5221 agtgcgtcta tcacgcctgg agctacaacc gacagggaga tctgaccggc gttgccttcg
     5281 agaaaggtgt caagggccag ggtggcatgc cggcctcatt ctgcaaagaa gagcatggcc
     5341 cgcgcaagct ccgcgtggct gtcttttgcg gtttggtctt tggcagtttt tccgaggacg
     5401 tgcccagcat tgaggattac cttggccctg agatttgcga gcgcatagag cgcgtgctgc
     5461 acaagcccgt agaagtcatc ggtcgcttca cgcaaaagct gcctaacaac tggaagctct
     5521 acttcgagaa cgtgaaggac agctatcacg ccagcctcct gcatatgttc ttcaccacct
     5581 tcgagctgaa tcgcctctca caaaaaggcg gcgtcatcgt cgacgagtcg ggtggccacc
     5641 atgtgagcta ttccatgatc gatcgtagcg ccaaagacga ctcgtacaag gaccaggcca
     5701 tccgctccga caacgagcgt taccggctca aagatcccag ccttctagag ggcttcgagg
     5761 agttcgagga cggcgtgacc ctgcagatcc tttctgtgtt ccctggcttt gtgctgcagc
     5821 agattcagaa cagcatcgcc gtgcgtcagt tgttgcccaa gagcatctcc agctcggaac
     5881 tcaactggac ctatcttggc tatgcagatg acagtacaga gcagcgcaag gtcagactca
     5941 aacaggccaa cctcatcggc cctgcaggat ttatttccat ggaagacgga gctgtcggtg
     6001 gattcgtgca gcgtggcatc gcaggcgctg ccaaccttga tgcggtcatc gagatgggcg
     6061 gagaccacga aggctctagc gagggccgcg ccacagaaac ctcggtacgc ggcttttgga
     6121 aggcctaccg caagcatatg ggacaggaga tgcaagcatg aAAMGGBGST ATACACatga
     6181 tcaatgaaat tcaaatcgcg gccttcaatg ccgcctacgc gaagaccata gacagtgatg
     6241 caatggagca atggccaacc tttttcacca aggattgcca ctattgcgtc accaatgtcg
     6301 acaaccatga tgagggactt gctgccggca ttgtctgggc ggattcgcag gacatgctca
     6361 ccgaccgaat ttctgcgctg cgcgaagcca atatctacga gcgccaccgc tatcgccata
     6421 tcctgggtct gccttcgatc cagtcaggcg atgcaacaca ggccagcgct tccactccgt
     6481 tcatggtgct gcgcatcatg catacagggg aaacagaggt ctttgccagc ggtgagtacc
     6541 tcgacaaatt caccacgatc gatggcaagt tacgtctgca agaacgcatc gcggtttgcg
     6601 acagcacggt gacggacacg ctgatggcat tgccgctatg aADCGVGGGT ATACACatga
     6661 caatagtgca ccgtagattg gctttggcca tcggcgatcc ccacggtatt ggccctgaaa
     6721 tcgcactgaa agctcttcgg cagttgtctg ccaacgaaag atccctgatc aaggtctatg
     6781 gaccgtggag cgctcttgaa caagcagcgc agatctgcca aatggagtcc cttcttcaag
     6841 acctcattca tgaggaagcc ggctcgcttg cacaaccagc gcaatgggga gagatcacac
     6901 cgcaggcagg cctatctacg gtgcaatctg caacagcagc catccgggcg tgcgaaaacg
     6961 gcgaggtcga tgccgtcatt gcctgtcccc accatgaaac ggccattcac cgcgcaggca
     7021 tagcgttcag cggctaccca tctttgctcg ccaatgttct tggcatgaac gaagaccagg
     7081 tattcctgat gctggtgggt gctggcctgc gcatagtgca tgtcactttg catgaaagcg
     7141 tgcgcagcgc attggagcgg ctctctcctc agttggtggt caacgcggtg caggctgccg
     7201 tgcagacatg caccttactc ggagtgccta aaccacaagt cgctgtattc gggatcaacc
     7261 ctcatgcatc tgaaggacag ttgttcggcc tggaggactc ccagatcacc gctcctgccg
     7321 tcgagacact gcgcaagtgc ggcctggcgg tagatggtcc catgggagcc gacatggttc
     7381 tggcacagcg caagcacgac ctgtatgtgg ccatgctgca tgaccaaggg cacatcccca
     7441 tcaagctgct ggctcctaac ggagccagcg ccctctccat cggcggcagg gtggtgcttt
     7501 ccagcgtggg ccatggcagc gccatggaca ttgccggccg tggcgtggcc gactccacgg
     7561 ccctcctgcg cacgatcgcc ctgctcggcg cccaaccggg ctgaAAMGKA SGTATACACa
     7621 tgaaccacca gatccatatc cacgactctg atatcgcgtt cccctgcgcg cccgggcaat
     7681 ccgtgctgga tgccgccctg caggccggca tcgaactacc ttattcctgc cgcaaaggta
     7741 gctgtggcaa ctgtgcgagc gccttgctcg acggaaatat tacttccttc aatggcatgg
     7801 ccgtgcgcag cgaactctgc acctcggagc aggtactgct gtgcggctgc accgccgcca
     7861 gcgatatacg aatccagccg agctcctttc gccgccttga cccggaagcc cgaaaacgtt
     7921 ttacggccaa ggtgtacagc aatacactgg cggcacccga tgtctcgctg ctgcgcctgc
     7981 gcctgcctgt gggcaagcgc gccaaatttg aagccggcca atacctgctg attcacctcg
     8041 acgacgggga aagccgcagc tactctatgg ccaatccacc ccatgagagc gatggcatca
     8101 cattgcatgt caggcatgta ccgggaggtc gcttcagcac tatcgtccag cagttgaagt
     8161 ctggtgacac attggagatc gaactgccat tcggcagcat cgcactgaag cctgacgaca
     8221 ccaggcccct gatttgcgtt gcaggtggca cgggatttgc gcccattaaa tccgttcttg
     8281 atgacttagc caaacgcaag gttcagcgcg acatcacgct gatatggggg gctcgcaacc
     8341 cctctggcct gtatctccct agtgccatcg acaagtggcg caaaacttgg ccgcagtttc
     8401 gctacattgc agccatcacc gacctaggca atgtgcctgc ggatgctcac gccggtcggg
     8461 tagatgacgc actacgcaca cactttggca acctgcacga tcatgtggtg cactgctgtg
     8521 gctcaccctc cctggttcaa tcagtgcgca cagcagcttc cgatatgggc ctgttagcac
     8581 agaacttcca cgcggatgtt tttgcgacga gcccgactgg tagccactag cgcttccctg
     8641 caggtaatta aataagatcc ggctgctaac aaagcccgaa aggaagctga gttggctgct
     8701 gccaccgctg agcaataact agcataaccc cttggggcct ctaaacgggt cttgaggggt
     8761 tttttgctga aaggaggaac tatatccgga ttggcgaatg ggnnnnnnnn nnnnnnnnnn
     8821 nnnnnnnnnn nnnnnnnnnn nnnnnnnnnn nnnnnnnnnn nnnnnnnnnn nnnnnnnnnn
     8881 nnnnnnnnnn nnnnnnnnnn nnnnnnnnnn nnnnnnnnnn nnnnnncnnn nnnnnnnnnn
     8941 nnnnnnnnnn nnnnnnnnnn nnnnnnnnnn nnnnnnnnnn nnnnnnnnnn nnnnnnnnnn
     9001 nnnnnnnnnn nnnnnnnnan nnnnnnnnnn nnnnnnnnnn nnnnnnnnnn nnnnnnnnnn
     9061 nnnnnnnncc tttgacgttg gagtccacgt tctttaatag tggactcttg ttccaaactg
     9121 gaacaacact caaccctatc tcggtctatt cttttgattt ataagggatt ttgccgattt
     9181 cggcctattg gttaaaaaat gagctgattt aacaaaaatt taacgcgaat tttaacaaaa
     9241 tattaacgtt tacaatttca ggtggcactt ttcggggaaa tgtgcgcgga acccctattt
     9301 gtttattttt ctaaatacat tcaaatatgt atccgctcat gaattaattc ttagaaaaac
     9361 tcatcgagca tcaaatgaaa ctgcaattta ttcatatcag gattatcaat accatatttt
     9421 tgaaaaagcc gtttctgtaa tgaaggagaa aactcaccga ggcagttcca taggatggca
     9481 agatcctggt atcggtctgc gattccgact cgtccaacat caatacaacc tattaatttc
     9541 ccctcgtcaa aaataaggtt atcaagtgag aaatcaccat gagtgacgac tgaatccggt
     9601 gagaatggca aaagtttatg catttctttc cagacttgtt caacaggcca gccattacgc
     9661 tcgtcatcaa aatcactcgc atcaaccaaa ccgttattca ttcgtgattg cgcctgagcg
     9721 agacgaaata cgcgatcgct gttaaaagga caattacaaa caggaatcga atgcaaccgg
     9781 cgcaggaaca ctgccagcgc atcaacaata ttttcacctg aatcaggata ttcttctaat
     9841 acctggaatg ctgttttccc ggggatcgca gtggtgagta accatgcatc atcaggagta
     9901 cggataaaat gcttgatggt cggaagaggc ataaattccg tcagccagtt tagtctgacc
     9961 atctcatctg taacatcatt ggcaacgcta cctttgccat gtttcagaaa caactctggc
    10021 gcatcgggct tcccatacaa tcgatagatt gtcgcacctg attgcccgac attatcgcga
    10081 gcccatttat acccatataa atcagcatcc atgttggaat ttaatcgcgg cctagagcaa
    10141 gacgtttccc gttgaatatg gctcataaca ccccttgtat tactgtttat gtaagcagac
    10201 agttttattg ttcatgacca aaatccctta acgtgagttt tcgttccact gagcgtcaga
    10261 ccccgtagaa aagatcaaag gatcttcttg agatcctttt tttctgcgcg taatctgctg
    10321 cttgcaaac
//
