# Supplementary material for: Construction of a Heterologous Pathway in Escherichia coli for Terephthalate Assimilation
Source: bioRxiv preprint, doi:10.1101/2025.02.25.640003, version 1 (2025-02-28)
Supplement: Supplementary File 3 [file 640003_file15.zip › Supplementary File 3/Template_ompT_pcaHGBDC.gb]

LOCUS       ompT_pcaHGBDC           4534 bp ds-DNA     circular     08-FEB-2025
DEFINITION  .
FEATURES             Location/Qualifiers
     CDS             complement(100..492)
                     /label="pcaC 4-carboxymuconolactone decarboxylase"
                     /ApEinfo_revcolor="#84b0dc"
                     /ApEinfo_fwdcolor="#84b0dc"
                     /note="color: #993366"
                     /product="hypothetical protein"
                     /translation="MDEKQRYDAGMQVRRAVLGDAHVDRSLEKLNDFNGEFQEMITRHAWGDIWTRPGLPRHTRSLITIAMLIGMNRNDELKLHLRAAANNGVTRDEIKEVLMQSAIYCGIPAANATFHLAESVWDELGVESRQ*"
     CDS             complement(528..1319)
                     /label="pcaD 3-oxoadipate enol-lactonase"
                     /ApEinfo_revcolor="#84b0dc"
                     /ApEinfo_fwdcolor="#84b0dc"
                     /note="color: #993366"
                     /gene_synonym="rutD_2; rutD_2"
                     /product="putative aminoacrylate hydrolase"
                     /translation="MAHLQLADGVLNYQIDGPDDAPVLVLSNSLGTDLGMWDTQIPLWSQHFRVLRYDTRGHGASLVTEGPYSIEQLGRDVLALLDGLDIQKAHFVGLSMGGLIGQWLGIHAGERLHSLTLCNTAAKIANDEVWNTRIDTVLKGGQQAMVDLRDASIARWFTPGFAQAQAEQAQRICQMLAQTSPQGYAGNCAAVRDADYREQLGRIQVPALIVAGTQDVVTTPEHGRFMQAGIQGAEYVDFPAAHLSNVEIGEAFSRRVLDFLLAH*"
     CDS             complement(1355..2707)
                     /label="pcaB 3-carboxy-cis,cis-muconate cycloisomerase"
                     /ApEinfo_revcolor="#84b0dc"
                     /ApEinfo_fwdcolor="#84b0dc"
                     /note="color: #993366"
                     /gene_synonym="purB_2; purB_2"
                     /product="adenylosuccinate lyase"
                     /translation="MSNQLFDAYFTAPAMREIFSDRGRLQGMLDFEAALARAEASAGLVPHSAVAAIEAACQAERYDVGALANAIATAGNSAIPLVKALGKVIATGVPEAERYVHLGATSQDAMDTGLVLQLRDALDLIEADLGKLADTLSQQALKHADTPLVGRTWLQHATPVTLGMKLAGVLGALTRHRQRLQELRPRLLVLQFGGASGSLAALGSKAMPVAEALAEQLKLTLPEQPWHTQRDRLVEFASVLGLVAGSLGKFGRDISLLMQTEAGEVFEPSAPGKGGSSTMPHKRNPVGAAVLIGAATRVPGLLSTLFAAMPQEHERSLGLWHAEWETLPDICCLVSGALRQAQVIAEGMEVDAARMRRNLDLTQGLVLAEAVSIVLAQRLGRDRAHHLLEQCCQRAVAEQRHLRAVLGDEPQVSAELSGEELDRLLDPAHYLGQARVWVARAVSEHQRFTA*"
     CDS             complement(2730..3335)
                     /label="pcaG Protocatechuate 3,4-dioxygenase alpha chain"
                     /ApEinfo_revcolor="#84b0dc"
                     /ApEinfo_fwdcolor="#84b0dc"
                     /note="color: #993366"
                     /gene_synonym="pcaG; pcaG"
                     /product="Protocatechuate 3,4-dioxygenase alpha chain"
                     /translation="MPIELLPETPSQTAGPYVHIGLALEAAGNPTRDQEIWNCLAKPDAPGEHILLIGHVYDGNGHLVRDSFLEVWQADANGEYQDAYNLENAFNSFGRTATTFDAGEWTLQTVKPGVVNNAAGVPMAPHINISLFARGINIHLHTRLYFDDEAQANAKCPVLNLIEQPQRRETLIAKRCEVDGKTAYRFDIRIQGEGETVFFDF*"
     CDS             complement(3371..4090)
                     /label="pcaH Protocatechuate 3,4-dioxygenase beta chain"
                     /ApEinfo_revcolor="#84b0dc"
                     /ApEinfo_fwdcolor="#84b0dc"
                     /note="color: #993366"
                     /gene_synonym="pcaH; pcaH"
                     /product="Protocatechuate 3,4-dioxygenase beta chain"
                     /translation="MPAQDNSRFVIRDRNWHPKALTPDYKTSVARSPRQALVSIPQSISETTGPDFSHLGFGAHDHDLLLNFNNGGLPIGERIIVAGRVVDQYGKPVPNTLVEMWQANAGGRYRHKNDRYLAPLDPNFGGVGRCLTDRDGYYSFRTIKPGPYPWRNGPNDWRPAHIHFAISGPSIATKLITQLYFEGDPLIPMCPIVKSIANPQAVQQLIAKLDMSNANPMDCLAYRFDIVLRGQRKTHFENC*"
ORIGIN
        1 ggcatcaaat aaaacgaaag gctcagtcga aagactgggc ctttcgcccg ggctaattag
       61 ggggtgtcgc ccttggggct gcagcggccg ctactagtat tactgacggg attcaacgcc
      121 cagctcatcc catacgcttt ccgccaggtg aaaggtagca ttcgcggctg ggatgccaca
      181 gtagatcgcg ctctgcatca gcacctcttt gatctcatca cgggtaacac cgttgttggc
      241 agctgcgcgc aaatgcagtt tcagttcatc gttgcggttc ataccaatca gcatagcgat
      301 ggtaatcagg ctgcgcgtat gacgcggcag gcccggacga gtccaaatat caccccaagc
      361 atggcgggtg atcatctcct gaaactcgcc attgaagtca ttcagtttct ccaaagaacg
      421 gtcaacgtgc gcatcaccga ggactgcgcg acgtacttgc atgccagcat cataacgttg
      481 tttttcatcc atttttttta cctccttctt aatgttatac agtgttatca atgggccaac
      541 agaaaatcca ggacacggcg ggaaaaagcc tcaccgattt caacattgct caagtgcgcc
      601 gcagggaagt ccacgtattc cgcaccctgg atgcctgcct gcataaagcg accgtgctca
      661 ggggtggtaa cgacgtcctg cgtgcccgcg acaatcagtg ctggaacctg aatacgaccc
      721 agctgctcac gatagtcggc gtcgcgcact gctgcgcaat tacccgcgta gccctgcggg
      781 ctcgtctgcg ccagcatctg gcagatgcgc tgggcttgtt ctgcctgcgc ctgtgcgaaa
      841 cccggcgtga accagcgcgc aatgcttgca tcgcgcagat ccaccattgc ttgttgacca
      901 cccttcaaca cggtgtcaat acgggtgttc cagacttcgt cattcgcaat cttagcagcg
      961 gtattacaca gcgtcaggct atgcagacgc tcacccgcat gaatgcccag ccactggcca
     1021 atcagaccgc ccatgctcaa gccaacgaag tgcgcttttt gaatatccaa accatccagc
     1081 agcgccagga cgtcacggcc cagttgctcg atgctgtacg gaccctcggt aaccaggctc
     1141 gcgccgtgac cgcgagtgtc atagcgcagg acacgaaaat gctggctcca cagcgggatt
     1201 tgggtatccc acatacccag atccgtaccc aggctattgc tcagcaccag aaccggagcg
     1261 tcgtcaggac cgtcgatttg atagttgagt acgccgtctg ccagttggag gtgtgccatt
     1321 ttttttacct ccttcttaat gttatacagt gttattaggc ggtgaagcgt tggtgctcgc
     1381 tgaccgcacg cgccacccac acacgtgctt ggcccagata gtgagccggg tccagcaggc
     1441 ggtccaattc ttcacccgac agctccgcgc tcacttgcgg ttcgtcgccc aggactgcac
     1501 gcaagtgacg ctgttccgca accgcacgct ggcagcattg ctccagcaaa tgatgcgcgc
     1561 gatcacgacc cagacgctgt gccagaacaa tgctaaccgc ctcggccaga accaaaccct
     1621 gggtcaggtc caggttacgg cgcatacgtg ccgcatcgac ttccatgcct tctgcaatga
     1681 cttgcgcctg gcgcagcgca ccgctaacca ggcaacaaat atccggcaag gtttcccact
     1741 ccgcgtgcca caggcccagg gaacgctcgt gctcctgcgg cattgctgcg aacagcgtag
     1801 acagcagacc cggaacgcgc gtcgccgcac cgatcagcac cgcagcaccc accgggttac
     1861 gcttgtgcgg catggtgctg ctgccaccct tgcccggtgc gctcggctca aaaacctcgc
     1921 ctgcctcggt ctgcatcaac aacgaaatat cacgaccgaa tttgcccaga gaacccgcaa
     1981 ccagacccag gacgctggcg aactcaacca gacggtcacg ttgcgtatgc cacggctgct
     2041 ccggcagggt cagcttcagt tgttcggcca gggcctctgc caccggcatc gctttgctac
     2101 ccaaggccgc caggctaccg ctggcaccac caaattgcag caccagcaga cgcggacgca
     2161 gctcttgcag acgttggcgg tgacgggtca gcgcacccag cacacccgcc agcttcatac
     2221 ccagggtcac cggggtcgcg tgttgcagcc aagtacgacc aaccagcggg gtgtcggcgt
     2281 gtttcagcgc ttgttgggac aacgtgtcag ccagcttgcc cagatcggct tcgatcagat
     2341 ccagcgcgtc acgcagttgc aggaccaggc ccgtgtccat agcatcctgg ctggttgcac
     2401 ccagatgcac gtaacgctcc gcctctggca cacccgttgc aataactttg cccagtgcct
     2461 tgaccagcgg gatcgcgcta ttaccggcgg ttgcgatcgc gttcgccagg gcacctacgt
     2521 cgtagcgttc cgcctgacag gctgcttcaa tcgccgccac agcagagtgc gggaccaaac
     2581 cagcgctcgc ttcagcacgt gccagggcgg cttcgaagtc cagcataccc tgcaagcgac
     2641 cacgatcgct aaagatttca cgcatggctg gggcagtaaa gtaagcatcg aagagttggt
     2701 tggacatatg ttttacctcc tctctagtat tagaagtcga aaaacaccgt ttcgccctcg
     2761 ccttggatgc ggatgtcaaa acgatacgcg gttttaccgt ccacctcgca gcgcttggca
     2821 atcagcgttt cacgacgctg cggctgctcg atcaaattca gcaccggaca ttttgcattc
     2881 gcctgtgctt catcgtcaaa atacagacgg gtatgcagat gaatattgat gccacgcgcg
     2941 aacaggctaa tgttaatgtg cggtgccatc gggacgccag ccgcattgtt gacaacaccc
     3001 ggcttaaccg tttgcaaggt ccactcaccc gcgtcgaagg tcgtagcggt acggccaaac
     3061 gagttgaaag cgttctccag gttgtaggcg tcctggtact cgccattcgc atcggcttgc
     3121 caaacttcca agaagctgtc acgcaccaga tgaccattgc cgtcataaac atgaccaatc
     3181 agcaggatat gttcaccagg cgcatccggc ttcgccaggc aattccaaat ctcctgatca
     3241 cgggtcgggt taccggctgc ttccagtgcc aggccgatgt ggacatacgg accggcagtt
     3301 tgggatgggg tttcaggcag cagctcaatt ggcatttttt ttacctcctt cttaatgtta
     3361 tacagtgtta tcaacaattc tcgaagtgcg ttttacgttg accacgcagc acaatatcaa
     3421 agcggtacgc caagcagtcc atcgggttcg cattgctcat atccagcttt gcgatcagct
     3481 gttgcaccgc ctgcggattg gcaatggatt taacaatcgg gcacatcggg atcagcggat
     3541 caccctcaaa gtacagttgg gtaatcagtt tcgtcgcaat gctaggaccg ctgatagcga
     3601 agtggatgtg cgccggacgc caatcgttcg ggccgttacg ccacgggtac ggacccggtt
     3661 tgatggtacg gaagctatag tagccgtcac gatcggtcag acagcgaccg acaccgccga
     3721 aattcgggtc cagcggagcc aggtaacggt cgttcttatg gcgatagcgg ccacccgcgt
     3781 tggcttgcca catttcgacc aaggtgttcg gaaccggctt gccgtactga tcgaccacgc
     3841 gacccgcaac gatgatacgc tcaccgatcg gcaaaccacc attgttaaag ttcagcagca
     3901 gatcgtggtc gtgcgcacca aagcccaggt ggctaaagtc tggacccgta gtttcgctaa
     3961 tgctctgcgg gatgctcacc agcgcctggc gcggagagcg tgcaacgctg gtcttgtagt
     4021 ccggggtcag tgcttttggg tgccaatttc tatctctaat tacgaatctt gagttatctt
     4081 gtgccggcat atgttttacc tcctctctag aagcggccgc gaattcaaaa gttaaacaaa
     4141 attatttcta gagggaaacc gttgtggaat tgtgagcgct cacaattcca catattataa
     4201 ttgttatccg ctcacaaagc aaataaattt ttcatgattt tcaccgtttg gaccttgggg
     4261 ccgtagaagc agctccagcc tacacgaacg ccaactaaaa tttccccgag gtgaaaatcg
     4321 ccccggggaa taactagcca tttcaatgta acaattaacc cttaaaataa acccagaagg
     4381 ttattaacta aatcacatag aaaaccatca attatagtat gtataaaata ggcgacagca
     4441 acccaattac aaattaatgg ttccagaata tcacatcaaa aaaaacgctg tataatatta
     4501 taattaacat gtagacaact tgtaataaac atta
//
