# Supplementary material for: Construction of a Heterologous Pathway in Escherichia coli for Terephthalate Assimilation
Source: bioRxiv preprint, doi:10.1101/2025.02.25.640003, version 1 (2025-02-28)
Supplement: Supplementary File 3 [file 640003_file15.zip › Supplementary File 3/Template_pflB_pcaIJFK.gb]

LOCUS       plfB                    4969 bp ds-DNA     circular     08-FEB-2025
DEFINITION  .
FEATURES             Location/Qualifiers
     CDS             complement(565..1911)
                     /label="pcaK 4-hydroxybenzoate transporter"
                     /ApEinfo_revcolor="#84b0dc"
                     /ApEinfo_fwdcolor="#84b0dc"
                     /note="color: #993366"
                     /gene_synonym="mhpT_1; mhpT_1"
                     /product="3-hydroxyphenylpropionate / 3-hydroxycinnamate:H+symporter"
                     /translation="MNQAQTNVGKSLDVQSFINQQPLSRYQWRVVLLCFLIVFLDGLDTAAMGFIAPALSQEWGIDRASLGPVMSAALIGMVFGALGSGPLADRFGRKGVLVGAVLVFGGFSLASAYATNVDQLLVLRFLTGLGLGAGMPNATTLLSEYTPERLKSLLVTSMFCGFNLGMAGGGFISAKMIPAYGWHSLLVIGGVLPLLLALVLMIWLPESARFLVVRNRGTDKVRKTLSPIAPQVVAEAGSFSVPEQKAVAARNVFAVIFSGTYGLGTVLLWLTYFMGLVIVYLLTSWLPTLMRDSGASMEQAAFIGALFQFGGVLSAVGVGWAMDRFNPHKVIGIFYLLAGVFAYAVGQSLGNITLLATLVLVAGMCVNGAQSAMPSLAARFYPTQGRATGVSWMLGIGRFGAILGAWSGATLLGLGWSFEQVLTALLVPAALATVGVVVKGLVSHADAT*"
     CDS             complement(1953..3155)
                     /label="pcaF beta-ketoadipyl-CoA thiolase"
                     /ApEinfo_revcolor="#84b0dc"
                     /ApEinfo_fwdcolor="#84b0dc"
                     /note="color: #993366"
                     /gene_synonym="paaJ_1; paaJ_1"
                     /product="beta-ketoadipyl-CoA thiolase"
                     /translation="MHDVFICDAIRTPIGRFGGALASVRADDLAAVPLKALIERNPGVQWDQVDEVFFGCANQAGEDNRNVARMALLLAGLPESIPGVTLNRLCASGMDAVGTAFRAIASGEMELVIAGGVESMSRAPFVMGKAESAYSRNMKLEDTTIGWRFINPLMKSQYGVDSMPETADNVADDYQVSRADQDAFALRSQQKAAAAQAAGFFAEEIVPVRIAHKKGEIIVERDEHLRPETTLEALTKLKPVNGPDKTVTAGNASGVNDGAAAMILASAAAVKKHGLTPRARVLGMASGGVAPRVMGIGPVPAVRKLTERLGIAVSDFDVIELNEAFASQGLAVLRELGVADDAPQVNPNGGAIALGHPLGMSGARLVLTALHQLEKSGGRKGLATMCVGVGQGLALAIERV*"
     CDS             complement(3191..3832)
                     /label="pcaJ 3-oxoadipate CoA-transferase subunit A"
                     /ApEinfo_revcolor="#84b0dc"
                     /ApEinfo_fwdcolor="#84b0dc"
                     /note="color: #993366"
                     /gene_synonym="atoA_1; atoA_1"
                     /product="acetyl-CoA:acetoacetyl-CoA transferase, betasubunit"
                     /translation="MTITKKLSRTEMAQRVAADIQEGAYVNLGIGAPTLVANYLGDKEVFLHSENGLLGMGPSPAPGEEDDDLINAGKQHVTLLTGGAFFHHADSFSMMRGGHLDIAVLGAFQVSVKGDLANWHTGAEGSIPAVGGAMDLATGARQVFVMMDHLTKTGESKLVPECTYPLTGIACVSRIYTDLAVLEVTPEGLKVVEICADIDFDELQKLSGVPLIK*"
     CDS             complement(3868..4563)
                     /label="pcaI 3-oxoadipate CoA-transferase subunit A"
                     /ApEinfo_revcolor="#84b0dc"
                     /ApEinfo_fwdcolor="#84b0dc"
                     /note="color: #993366"
                     /gene_synonym="atoD_1; atoD_1"
                     /product="acetyl-CoA:acetoacetyl-CoA transferase, alphasubunit"
                     /translation="MINKTYESIASAVEGITDGSTIMVGGFGTAGMPSELIDGLIATGARDLTIISNNAGNGEIGLAALLMAGSVRKVVCSFPRQSDSYVFDELYRAGKIELEVVPQGNLAERIRAAGSGIGAFFSPTGYGTLLAEGKETREIDGRMYVLEMPLHADFALIKAHKGDRWGNLTYRKAARNFGPIMAMAAKTAIAQVDQVVELGELDPEHIITPGIFVQRVVAVTGAAASSIAKAV*"
ORIGIN
        1 tggttgtcga agtacgcagt aaataaaaaa tccacttaag aaggtaggtg ttacatgcat
       61 atgaatatcc tccttagttg gcttcaggga tgaggcgcca tcctgggcgg ttctgataac
      121 gagtaatcgt taatccgcaa ataacgtaaa aacccgcttc ggcgggtttt tttatggggg
      181 gagtttaggg aaagagcatt tgtcagaata tttaagggcg cctgtcactt tgcttgatat
      241 atgagaatta tttaacctta taaatgagaa aaaagcaacg cactttaaat aagatacgtt
      301 gctttttcga ttgatgaaca cctataatta aactattcat ctattattta tgattttttg
      361 tatatacaat atttctagtt tgttaaagag aattaagaaa ataaatctcg aaaataataa
      421 agggaaaatc agtttttgat atcaaaatta tacatgtcaa cgataataca aaatataata
      481 caaactataa gatgttatca gtatttatta tcatttagaa taaattttgt gtcgcccttg
      541 gggctgcagc ggccgctact agtattaggt ggcatctgcg tgggaaacca ggcctttgac
      601 gaccacaccc acagtggcca acgcagccgg gaccagcagc gcggtcagga cctgttcaaa
      661 gctccaaccc agacccagca gcgtcgcacc cgaccacgcg cccagaatcg caccgaaacg
      721 gccaataccc agcatccagc tcacaccggt tgcacggccc tgcgtcgggt agaaacgggc
      781 tgccaaagac ggcatggcgc tttgtgcgcc gttaacgcac atgcccgcca ccaggaccaa
      841 ggtcgccagc aacgtgatat tacccaggct ctgaccaacc gcgtaggcga aaacaccagc
      901 cagcagatag aaaataccaa taaccttatg cgggttaaaa cggtccatcg cccagccgac
      961 gcccacggcg gacaggacgc cgccaaattg gaacaacgca ccgataaacg ctgcctgctc
     1021 catcgacgca ccgctatcgc gcatcagggt cggcagccag ctggtcagca gatacacgat
     1081 aaccaggccc ataaagtagg tcagccacaa cagaacagta cccagaccgt acgtaccaga
     1141 aaagatcacc gcgaacacgt tgcgtgccgc aactgctttc tgctccggaa cggagaagct
     1201 gcccgcttcc gcaacgacct gcggcgcaat tgggctcagg gtcttgcgca ctttgtcggt
     1261 accacgatta cggacaacca gaaaacgtgc gctttccggc agccaaatca tcaggaccag
     1321 agccagcagc agcggcagca caccgccgat aaccaacagg ctgtgccagc cgtaagcagg
     1381 gatcattttc gcgctgatga aaccaccacc ggccataccc agattaaagc cgcagaacat
     1441 gctggtcacc agcaggctct tcagacgctc cggcgtatac tcgctcagca gcgtggtagc
     1501 attcggcatg cctgcaccca ggcccaaacc ggtcagaaag cgcagaacca gcagttggtc
     1561 gacattggtt gcgtaggcgc tcgccaggga gaagccaccg aaaaccagga cggcaccgac
     1621 cagcacgccc ttgcgaccaa aacgatccgc cagcggaccg ctgcccagcg caccgaacac
     1681 cataccaatc aacgctgcgc tcatcaccgg acccaagctt gcgcggtcaa tgccccactc
     1741 ttggctcagc gctggggcaa taaagcccat cgcagccgta tccagaccat ccagaaaaac
     1801 gatcaggaaa cacagcagca ccacacgcca ctgataacgg ctcagcggtt gttggttgat
     1861 gaagctctgt acgtccaaag atttacctac gttcgtctgt gcttggttca tatgttttac
     1921 ctcctctcta gtcttaatgt tatacagtgt tatcaaacgc gttcaatggc cagagccaga
     1981 ccctgaccta cgccgacgca catcgtcgcc aaacccttac ggccaccgct cttctccagc
     2041 tggtgcagcg cggtcaaaac cagacgcgca ccgctcatac ccaacggatg acccagtgcg
     2101 atggcgccac cattcgggtt cacctgaggc gcatcgtctg ccacgcccag ttcacgcagg
     2161 accgccaggc cttggctcgc aaaagcctca ttcagctcga tgacgtcaaa gtcgctgacc
     2221 gcaataccca aacgctcggt cagcttacgc actgccggaa ccggaccgat acccatcaca
     2281 cgcggagcaa cgccacccga agccatgccc agaacacgcg cacgcggggt caggccatgc
     2341 ttcttaacgg ctgccgcaga tgccaagatc atcgccgctg cgccgtcgtt cacaccgcta
     2401 gcattgcctg cggtgacggt cttatcaggg ccattaaccg gtttcagttt ggtcagtgcc
     2461 tccagcgtcg tttccggacg cagatgctcg tcgcgctcaa caatgatttc accctttttg
     2521 tgcgcgatac gaaccgggac gatctcctca gcgaagaaac ctgccgcttg tgcagctgcg
     2581 gccttctgct ggctgcgcag tgcaaacgcg tcttgatctg cgcggctcac ttggtagtcg
     2641 tccgccacat tgtcggcggt ttccggcatg ctatccacgc catactggga tttcatcaac
     2701 ggattaatga aacgccaacc aatggtcgta tcctccagct tcatgttgcg gctgtacgcg
     2761 ctctccgcct tacccataac gaacggtgca cggctcatgc tctccacgcc gcctgcaatg
     2821 accagctcca tctcaccgct tgcgatggca cggaatgccg taccgactgc atccataccg
     2881 ctcgcgcaca ggcgattcag agtaacaccc ggaatgcttt ccggcagacc cgccagcagc
     2941 agcgccatgc gcgcgacgtt acgattatcc tcacccgcct gattcgcaca gccaaagaaa
     3001 acctcgtcga cctggtccca ctggacgccc ggattacgct cgatcagcgc cttcaacggc
     3061 accgcagcca ggtcgtccgc acgaacgctt gccagagcgc caccgaaacg accaattgga
     3121 gtacggattg catcacagat aaagacatcg tgcatatgtt ttacctcctt cttaatgtta
     3181 tacagtgtta ttacttaatc agcgggacac cgctcagctt ttgcagctca tcaaaatcaa
     3241 tgtcggcgca gatctcgacg accttcagac cctccggcgt gacttccagt acggccaaat
     3301 cggtgtagat gcggctcacg catgcaatac ccgtcagcgg ataggtgcac tccggcacca
     3361 gtttgctttc acccgttttc gtcaggtgat ccatcatcac gaacacttga cgtgcgccgg
     3421 tcgccagatc catcgcaccg cccacggctg ggatagaacc ctcggcaccg gtgtgccagt
     3481 ttgccaagtc acctttcacg gacacttgaa aggcacccag aacggcgatg tccaggtgac
     3541 cgccacgcat catgctaaag ctatccgcgt gatggaagaa agcaccgccg gtcagcaagg
     3601 ttacatgctg tttgccggca ttgatcagat cgtcgtcctc ttcgccagga gccgggctcg
     3661 gacccatacc cagcagaccg ttttcggagt gcaggaacac ttctttgtcg cccaggtagt
     3721 tggctaccaa ggtcggcgca ccaatgccca ggttaacgta tgcgccttct tggatatcag
     3781 cagcaacgcg ttgggccatt tcagtgcggg acagtttctt ggtaatcgtc atatgtttta
     3841 cctccttctt aatgttatac agtgttatta gaccgctttg gcaatggagc tagctgccgc
     3901 accggtaact gcaacgacgc gttggacgaa aatacccggg gtgatgatat gttccgggtc
     3961 cagttcaccc agttcgacca cctggtccac ctgcgcaatg gcggttttag ctgccatcgc
     4021 cataatcggg ccgaagttac gtgcggcctt gcggtaggtc agattgcccc agcgatcacc
     4081 tttgtgcgcc ttgatcagtg caaagtcggc gtgcagtggc atctccagaa cgtacatacg
     4141 gccatcaatt tcacgggttt ctttgccttc ggccagcagg gtaccgtaac cagtcgggct
     4201 gaagaacgcg ccgataccgc tgcccgcagc gcggatacgt tccgccaggt tgccttgtgg
     4261 cacaacctcc agctcgattt tacccgcacg atacagctcg tcaaacacat aggaatcgct
     4321 ctgacgcgga aaagaacaca cgactttgcg aaccgaacct gccatcagca gggctgccag
     4381 accaatctca ccgttgcccg cgttgttgct gataatggtc agatcacggg caccggtcgc
     4441 gatcaaacca tcaatcaact cgctcggcat accagccgta ccaaaaccgc ccaccatgat
     4501 cgtgctgccg tccgtaatac cctcaactgc gctcgcgata gattcataag ttttgttaat
     4561 catatgttta cctcctctct agaagcggcc gcgaattcaa aagttaaaca aaattatttc
     4621 tagagggaaa ccgttgtgga attgtgagcg ctcacaattc cacatattat aattgttatc
     4681 cgctcacaaa gcaaataaat ttttcatgat tttcaccgtt tggaccttgg ggccgtagaa
     4741 gcagctccag cctacacacc ttcactcaat ctatgtaatt agatttgact gaaatcgtac
     4801 agtaaaaagc gtacaataaa ggctccacga aagtggggcc ttttttagcg cgagagcctt
     4861 ttttgtcagc tatctatact ttaaggtgac tgccaaaaca gactcgacgt agccttcgag
     4921 ctgcgcacca acacggcctc agatgggcca catctggaga aacaccgca
//
