# Supplementary material for: Construction of a Heterologous Pathway in Escherichia coli for Terephthalate Assimilation
Source: bioRxiv preprint, doi:10.1101/2025.02.25.640003, version 1 (2025-02-28)
Supplement: Supplementary File 3 [file 640003_file15.zip › Supplementary File 3/J097-1-1.gbk]

LOCUS       97-1-1                10382 bp    DNA     circular SYN 08-NOV-2023
DEFINITION  .
ACCESSION   .
VERSION     .
KEYWORDS    .
SOURCE      .
  ORGANISM  .
            .
COMMENT     Annotated with pLannotate v1.2.0
FEATURES             Location/Qualifiers
     rep_origin      join(10341..10382,1..547)
                     /note="pLannotate"
                     /label="ori"
                     /database="snapgene"
                     /identity="100.0"
                     /match_length="100.0"
                     /fragment="False"
                     /other="rep_origin"
     rep_origin      8857..9285
                     /note="pLannotate"
                     /label="f1 ori"
                     /database="snapgene"
                     /identity="100.0"
                     /match_length="100.0"
                     /fragment="False"
                     /other="rep_origin"
     CDS             7674..8681
                     /note="pLannotate"
                     /label="tphA1I"
                     /database="swissprot"
                     /identity="100.0"
                     /match_length="100.0"
                     /fragment="False"
                     /other="CDS"
     CDS             6711..7655
                     /note="pLannotate"
                     /label="tphBI"
                     /database="swissprot"
                     /identity="100.0"
                     /match_length="100.0"
                     /fragment="False"
                     /other="CDS"
     CDS             complement(974..1165)
                     /note="pLannotate"
                     /label="rop"
                     /database="snapgene"
                     /identity="100.0"
                     /match_length="100.0"
                     /fragment="False"
                     /other="CDS"
     CDS             6231..6692
                     /note="pLannotate"
                     /label="tphA3II"
                     /database="swissprot"
                     /identity="100.0"
                     /match_length="100.0"
                     /fragment="False"
                     /other="CDS"
     CDS             complement(1974..3056)
                     /note="pLannotate"
                     /label="lacI"
                     /database="snapgene"
                     /identity="99.9"
                     /match_length="100.0"
                     /fragment="False"
                     /other="CDS"
     CDS             complement(9404..10219)
                     /note="pLannotate"
                     /label="KanR"
                     /database="snapgene"
                     /identity="99.8"
                     /match_length="100.0"
                     /fragment="False"
                     /other="CDS"
     promoter        complement(3057..3134)
                     /note="pLannotate"
                     /label="lacI promoter"
                     /database="snapgene"
                     /identity="100.0"
                     /match_length="100.0"
                     /fragment="False"
                     /other="promoter"
     CDS             4914..6212
                     /note="pLannotate"
                     /label="tphA2I"
                     /database="swissprot"
                     /identity="95.4"
                     /match_length="104.8"
                     /fragment="False"
                     /other="CDS"
     terminator      8773..8820
                     /note="pLannotate"
                     /label="T7 terminator"
                     /database="snapgene"
                     /identity="100.0"
                     /match_length="100.0"
                     /fragment="False"
                     /other="terminator"
     promoter        3443..3472
                     /note="pLannotate"
                     /label="trc promoter"
                     /database="snapgene"
                     /identity="100.0"
                     /match_length="100.0"
                     /fragment="False"
                     /other="promoter"
     protein_bind    3477..3493
                     /note="pLannotate"
                     /label="lac operator"
                     /database="snapgene"
                     /identity="100.0"
                     /match_length="100.0"
                     /fragment="False"
                     /other="protein_bind"
     misc_feature    complement(733..872)
                     /note="pLannotate"
                     /label="bom"
                     /database="snapgene"
                     /identity="99.3"
                     /match_length="100.0"
                     /fragment="False"
                     /other="misc_feature"
     CDS             complement(1634..1925)
                     /note="pLannotate"
                     /label="TcR (fragment)"
                     /database="snapgene"
                     /identity="100.0"
                     /match_length="24.5"
                     /fragment="True"
                     /other="CDS"
     CDS             complement(3142..3421)
                     /note="pLannotate"
                     /label="TcR (fragment)"
                     /database="snapgene"
                     /identity="100.0"
                     /match_length="23.5"
                     /fragment="True"
                     /other="CDS"
     promoter        9338..9395
                     /note="pLannotate"
                     /label="AmpR promoter (fragment)"
                     /database="snapgene"
                     /identity="100.0"
                     /match_length="56.3"
                     /fragment="True"
                     /other="promoter"
     CDS             1182..1562
                     /note="pLannotate"
                     /label="YPB1_ECOLX"
                     /database="swissprot"
                     /identity="99.2"
                     /match_length="96.2"
                     /fragment="False"
                     /other="CDS"
     protein_bind    complement(1940..1961)
                     /note="pLannotate"
                     /label="CAP binding site"
                     /database="snapgene"
                     /identity="95.5"
                     /match_length="100.0"
                     /fragment="False"
                     /other="protein_bind"
     CDS             8716..8765
                     /note="pLannotate"
                     /label="SET1 (fragment)"
                     /database="snapgene"
                     /identity="100.0"
                     /match_length="39.7"
                     /fragment="True"
                     /other="CDS"
ORIGIN
        1 aaaaaaacca ccgctaccag cggtggtttg tttgccggat caagagctac caactctttt
       61 tccgaaggta actggcttca gcagagcgca gataccaaat actgtccttc tagtgtagcc
      121 gtagttaggc caccacttca agaactctgt agcaccgcct acatacctcg ctctgctaat
      181 cctgttacca gtggctgctg ccagtggcga taagtcgtgt cttaccgggt tggactcaag
      241 acgatagtta ccggataagg cgcagcggtc gggctgaacg gggggttcgt gcacacagcc
      301 cagcttggag cgaacgacct acaccgaact gagataccta cagcgtgagc tatgagaaag
      361 cgccacgctt cccgaaggga gaaaggcgga caggtatccg gtaagcggca gggtcggaac
      421 aggagagcgc acgagggagc ttccaggggg aaacgcctgg tatctttata gtcctgtcgg
      481 gtttcgccac ctctgacttg agcgtcgatt tttgtgatgc tcgtcagggg ggcggagcct
      541 atggaaaaac gccagcaacg cggccttttt acggttcctg gccttttgct ggccttttgc
      601 tcacatgttc tttcctgcgt tatcccctga ttctgtggat aaccgtatta ccgcctttga
      661 gtgagctgat accgctcgcc gcagccgaac gaccgagcgc agcgagtcag tgagcgagga
      721 agcggaagag cgcctgatgc ggtattttct ccttacgcat ctgtgcggta tttcacaccg
      781 caatggtgca ctctcagtac aatctgctct gatgccgcat agttaagcca gtatacactc
      841 cgctatcgct acgtgactgg gtcatggctg cgccccgaca cccgccaaca cccgctgacg
      901 cgccctgacg ggcttgtctg ctcccggcat ccgcttacag acaagctgtg accgtctccg
      961 ggagctgcat gtgtcagagg ttttcaccgt catcaccgaa acgcgcgagg cagctgcggt
     1021 aaagctcatc agcgtggtcg tgaagcgatt cacagatgtc tgcctgttca tccgcgtcca
     1081 gctcgttgag tttctccaga agcgttaatg tctggcttct gataaagcgg gccatgttaa
     1141 gggcggtttt ttcctgtttg gtcactgatg cctccgtgta agggggattt ctgttcatgg
     1201 gggtaatgat accgatgaaa cgagagagga tgctcacgat acgggttact gatgatgaac
     1261 atgcccggtt actggaacgt tgtgagggta aacaactggc ggtatggatg cggcgggacc
     1321 agagaaaaat cactcagggt caatgccagc gcttcgttaa tacagatgta ggtgttccac
     1381 agggtagcca gcagcatcct gcgatgcaga tccggaacat aatggtgcag ggcgctgact
     1441 tccgcgtttc cagactttac gaaacacgga aaccgaagac cattcatgtt gttgctcagg
     1501 tcgcagacgt tttgcagcag cagtcgcttc acgttcgctc gcgtatcggt gattcattct
     1561 gctaaccagt aaggcaaccc cgccagccta gccgggtcct caacgacagg agcacgatca
     1621 tgcgcacccg tggggccgcc atgccggcga taatggcctg cttctcgccg aaacgtttgg
     1681 tggcgggacc agtgacgaag gcttgagcga gggcgtgcaa gattccgaat accgcaagcg
     1741 acaggccgat catcgtcgcg ctccagcgaa agcggtcctc gccgaaaatg acccagagcg
     1801 ctgccggcac ctgtcctacg agttgcatga taaagaagac agtcataagt gcggcgacga
     1861 tagtcatgcc ccgcgcccac cggaaggagc tgactgggtt gaaggctctc aagggcatcg
     1921 gtcgagatcc cggtgcctaa tgagtgagct aacttacatt aattgcgttg cgctcactgc
     1981 ccgctttcca gtcgggaaac ctgtcgtgcc agctgcatta atgaatcggc caacgcgcgg
     2041 ggagaggcgg tttgcgtatt gggcgccagg gtggtttttc ttttcaccag tgagacgggc
     2101 aacagctgat tgcccttcac cgcctggccc tgagagagtt gcagcaagcg gtccacgctg
     2161 gtttgcccca gcaggcgaaa atcctgtttg atggtggtta acggcgggat ataacatgag
     2221 ctgtcttcgg tatcgtcgta tcccactacc gagatatccg caccaacgcg cagcccggac
     2281 tcggtaatgg cgcgcattgc gcccagcgcc atctgatcgt tggcaaccag catcgcagtg
     2341 ggaacgatgc cctcattcag catttgcatg gtttgttgaa aaccggacat ggcactccag
     2401 tcgccttccc gttccgctat cggctgaatt tgattgcgag tgagatattt atgccagcca
     2461 gccagacgca gacgcgccga gacagaactt aatgggcccg ctaacagcgc gatttgctgg
     2521 tgacccaatg cgaccagatg ctccacgccc agtcgcgtac cgtcttcatg ggagaaaata
     2581 atactgttga tgggtgtctg gtcagagaca tcaagaaata acgccggaac attagtgcag
     2641 gcagcttcca cagcaatggc atcctggtca tccagcggat agttaatgat cagcccactg
     2701 acgcgttgcg cgagaagatt gtgcaccgcc gctttacagg cttcgacgcc gcttcgttct
     2761 accatcgaca ccaccacgct ggcacccagt tgatcggcgc gagatttaat cgccgcgaca
     2821 atttgcgacg gcgcgtgcag ggccagactg gaggtggcaa cgccaatcag caacgactgt
     2881 ttgcccgcca gttgttgtgc cacgcggttg ggaatgtaat tcagctccgc catcgccgct
     2941 tccacttttt cccgcgtttt cgcagaaacg tggctggcct ggttcaccac gcgggaaacg
     3001 gtctgataag agacaccggc atactctgcg acatcgtata acgttactgg tttcacattc
     3061 accaccctga attgactctc ttccgggcgc tatcatgcca taccgcgaaa ggttttgcgc
     3121 cattcgatgg tgtccgggat ctcgacgctc tcccttatgc gactcctgca ttaggaagca
     3181 gcccagtagt aggttgaggc cgttgagcac cgccgccgca aggaatggtg catgcaagga
     3241 gatggcgccc aacagtcccc cggccacggg gcctgccacc atacccacgc cgaaacaagc
     3301 gctcatgagc ccgaagtggc gagcccgatc ttccccatcg gtgatgtcgg cgatataggc
     3361 gccagcaacc gcacctgtgg cgccggtgat gccggccacg atgcgtccgg cgtagaggat
     3421 cgagatctcg atcccgcgaa atttgacaat taatcatccg gctcgtataa tgtgtattgt
     3481 gagcggataa caatttcaca ctcaggatgt tttcgcatgt ccttagcacc atcgcgcgtg
     3541 acactgccgg atttcatcga ttcgcggcca gtgagtcgat accagtacat cgtgatcgcc
     3601 ctgtgtgggg tggtcatgtt catcgacggc ttcgacaccc agagcatcag ctacatggcg
     3661 ccccacatcg ccgaggagtg gggcctgtcg aaacaggtgc tcgggcccat cttctccgcc
     3721 gctctcgccg gtctcatggt cggctatctg gcgctctcgc cgctgtccga gcggttcggc
     3781 caccgccgga tgatcctcac gagcacggtc atcttcgcgc tcggcacgtt ggcggcggcc
     3841 tggtcacaga acgtcaccga actgatggcg ttgcgcttca tcaccggaat ggggctcggt
     3901 gccgccgcgc cgagtgccat cgcactgacg ggcgaattca gccccaagcg tcttcgagca
     3961 accttcgtcc tggtgatcta ttgcggcttc tccctcggat tcgtcgcggc agggctggtc
     4021 tccggttggc tgatcccgat cctcggctgg cggtcggtac tcgtcgtcgg cgcagtagca
     4081 ccgctgctcc tgctcccggc gttgctgcgc tacctgccgg actcactcac ctcaatgatc
     4141 aaccgaggcg cggagcccaa cagaatccag gcgatcttcc gcaaaatgga tcccgccctc
     4201 gccgtcggcc ccgacatcac ctacgaggcc gagaagcgga ccgacggaca acgcactgca
     4261 ctgaggagcc tgttcacccg tgaccgggtc ttgggaaccc tgctgctgtg gctggtcttc
     4321 gtcatcaacc tcggcgagtt ttacgcgctg cagagctggc taccgtcgat catgacgagc
     4381 ctggactacg acatgggtac ggtggtcacc gccaccaccc tcacgactgt cggcggcatc
     4441 gccgctgcat ttgtcaccgg gccctgtatg gaccgactcg gcgcgtacgt caccctcgga
     4501 accgtttatg tcgtcggatt cgcattcgtt gcgctgaccg gtgtcgcctt tacggcgccg
     4561 ttgtgggtcc tattgacggc caattttttt gcgggggtct gcatcagcgg tggacagaag
     4621 agcctcatcg cgctgtccgc ggtgttctat ccgacaccga tgcggtccac cggggttgga
     4681 tgggcgttgg gtgttggccg cctcggcggc atcgtcgggc cgatcgcggt cggagcggca
     4741 ctcggcatgg gctggtccgc cagtgcagtc ttctacgcaa tgtcagtccc catgctcgtc
     4801 gccggagctg cggtcttcct cctcggccgc tgggtccgaa gcgacaatca ccccgatcgc
     4861 aagtcggcag aaagtcattc gctcgcccgc aagtagtaag gaggtccgca gggatgcaag
     4921 aatccatcat caagtcattc gctcgcccgc aagtagaaag gaggtcagta ggaatgcaag
     4981 aatccatcat ccagtggcat ggggccacta atacgcgcgt gccttttggt atctataccg
     5041 acacagccaa tgctgatcag gaacagcagc gcatctatcg cggcgaggtc tggaactact
     5101 tgtgcctgga atctgaaatt cccggggccg gtgatttccg cactaccttt gccggtgaaa
     5161 caccgatagt tgtcgtacgg gatgccgacc aggaaatcta cgccttcgag aaccgctgcg
     5221 cgcatcgcgg cgctctcatc gctctggaga aatcgggccg tacggatagt ttccagtgcg
     5281 tctatcacgc ctggagctac aaccgacagg gagatctgac cggcgttgcc ttcgagaaag
     5341 gtgtcaaggg ccagggtggc atgccggcct cattctgcaa agaagagcat ggcccgcgca
     5401 agctccgcgt ggctgtcttt tgcggtttgg tctttggcag tttttccgag gacgtgccca
     5461 gcattgagga ttaccttggc cctgagattt gcgagcgcat agagcgcgtg ctgcacaagc
     5521 ccgtagaagt catcggtcgc ttcacgcaaa agctgcctaa caactggaag ctctacttcg
     5581 agaacgtgaa ggacagctat cacgccagcc tcctgcatat gttcttcacc accttcgagc
     5641 tgaatcgcct ctcacaaaaa ggcggcgtca tcgtcgacga gtcgggtggc caccatgtga
     5701 gctattccat gatcgatcgt agcgccaaag acgactcgta caaggaccag gccatccgct
     5761 ccgacaacga gcgttaccgg ctcaaagatc ccagccttct agagggcttc gaggagttcg
     5821 aggacggcgt gaccctgcag atcctttctg tgttccctgg ctttgtgctg cagcagattc
     5881 agaacagcat cgccgtgcgt cagttgttgc ccaagagcat ctccagctcg gaactcaact
     5941 ggacctatct tggctatgca gatgacagta cagagcagcg caaggtcaga ctcaaacagg
     6001 ccaacctcat cggccctgca ggatttattt ccatggaaga cggagctgtc ggtggattcg
     6061 tgcagcgtgg catcgcaggc gctgccaacc ttgatgcggt catcgagatg ggcggagacc
     6121 acgaaggctc tagcgagggc cgcgccacag aaacctcggt acgcggcttt tggaaggcct
     6181 accgcaagca tatgggacag gagatgcaag catgagagtt ggaggtacgc atgatcaatg
     6241 aaattcaaat cgcggccttc aatgccgcct acgcgaagac catagacagt gatgcaatgg
     6301 agcaatggcc aacctttttc accaaggatt gccactattg cgtcaccaat gtcgacaacc
     6361 atgatgaggg acttgctgcc ggcattgtct gggcggattc gcaggacatg ctcaccgacc
     6421 gaatttctgc gctgcgcgaa gccaatatct acgagcgcca ccgctatcgc catatcctgg
     6481 gtctgccttc gatccagtca ggcgatgcaa cacaggccag cgcttccact ccgttcatgg
     6541 tgctgcgcat catgcataca ggggaaacag aggtctttgc cagcggtgag tacctcgaca
     6601 aattcaccac gatcgatggc aagttacgtc tgcaagaacg catcgcggtt tgcgacagca
     6661 cggtgacgga cacgctgatg gcattgccgc tatgataagg agtggctaat atgacaatag
     6721 tgcaccgtag attggctttg gccatcggcg atccccacgg tattggccct gaaatcgcac
     6781 tgaaagctct tcggcagttg tctgccaacg aaagatccct gatcaaggtc tatggaccgt
     6841 ggagcgctct tgaacaagca gcgcagatct gccaaatgga gtcccttctt caagacctca
     6901 ttcatgagga agccggctcg cttgcacaac cagcgcaatg gggagagatc acaccgcagg
     6961 caggcctatc tacggtgcaa tctgcaacag cagccatccg ggcgtgcgaa aacggcgagg
     7021 tcgatgccgt cattgcctgt ccccaccatg aaacggccat tcaccgcgca ggcatagcgt
     7081 tcagcggcta cccatctttg ctcgccaatg ttcttggcat gaacgaagac caggtattcc
     7141 tgatgctggt gggtgctggc ctgcgcatag tgcatgtcac tttgcatgaa agcgtgcgca
     7201 gcgcattgga gcggctctct cctcagttgg tggtcaacgc ggtgcaggct gccgtgcaga
     7261 catgcacctt actcggagtg cctaaaccac aagtcgctgt attcgggatc aaccctcatg
     7321 catctgaagg acagttgttc ggcctggagg actcccagat caccgctcct gccgtcgaga
     7381 cactgcgcaa gtgcggcctg gcggtagatg gtcccatggg agccgacatg gttctggcac
     7441 agcgcaagca cgacctgtat gtggccatgc tgcatgacca agggcacatc cccatcaagc
     7501 tgctggctcc taacggagcc agcgccctct ccatcggcgg cagggtggtg ctttccagcg
     7561 tgggccatgg cagcgccatg gacattgccg gccgtggcgt ggccgactcc acggccctcc
     7621 tgcgcacgat cgccctgctc ggcgcccaac cgggctgaaa ggaggtaatc gccatgaacc
     7681 accagatcca tatccacgac tctgatatcg cgttcccctg cgcgcccggg caatccgtgc
     7741 tggatgccgc cctgcaggcc ggcatcgaac taccttattc ctgccgcaaa ggtagctgtg
     7801 gcaactgtgc gagcgccttg ctcgacggaa atattacttc cttcaatggc atggccgtgc
     7861 gcagcgaact ctgcacctcg gagcaggtac tgctgtgcgg ctgcaccgcc gccagcgata
     7921 tacgaatcca gccgagctcc tttcgccgcc ttgacccgga agcccgaaaa cgttttacgg
     7981 ccaaggtgta cagcaataca ctggcggcac ccgatgtctc gctgctgcgc ctgcgcctgc
     8041 ctgtgggcaa gcgcgccaaa tttgaagccg gccaatacct gctgattcac ctcgacgacg
     8101 gggaaagccg cagctactct atggccaatc caccccatga gagcgatggc atcacattgc
     8161 atgtcaggca tgtaccggga ggtcgcttca gcactatcgt ccagcagttg aagtctggtg
     8221 acacattgga gatcgaactg ccattcggca gcatcgcact gaagcctgac gacaccaggc
     8281 ccctgatttg cgttgcaggt ggcacgggat ttgcgcccat taaatccgtt cttgatgact
     8341 tagccaaacg caaggttcag cgcgacatca cgctgatatg gggggctcgc aacccctctg
     8401 gcctgtatct ccctagtgcc atcgacaagt ggcgcaaaac ttggccgcag tttcgctaca
     8461 ttgcagccat caccgaccta ggcaatgtgc ctgcggatgc tcacgccggt cgggtagatg
     8521 acgcactacg cacacacttt ggcaacctgc acgatcatgt ggtgcactgc tgtggctcac
     8581 cctccctggt tcaatcagtg cgcacagcag cttccgatat gggcctgtta gcacagaact
     8641 tccacgcgga tgtttttgcg acgagcccga ctggtagcca ctagcgcttc cctgcaggta
     8701 attaaataag atccggctgc taacaaagcc cgaaaggaag ctgagttggc tgctgccacc
     8761 gctgagcaat aactagcata accccttggg gcctctaaac gggtcttgag gggttttttg
     8821 ctgaaaggag gaactatatc cggattggcg aatgggnnnn nnnnnnnnnn nnnnnnnnnn
     8881 nnnnnnnnnn nnnnnnnnnn nnnnnnnnnn nnnnnnnnnn nnnnnnnnnn nnnnnnnnnn
     8941 nnnnnnnnnn nnnnnnnnnn nnnnnnnnnn nnnnnnnnnn cnnnnnnnnn nnnnnnnnnn
     9001 nnnnnnnnnn nnnnnnnnnn nnnnnnnnnn nnnnnnnnnn nnnnnnnnnn nnnnnnnnnn
     9061 nnnnnnnnnn nnannnnnnn nnnnnnnnnn nnnnnnnnnn nnnnnnnnnn nnnnnnnnnn
     9121 nncctttgac gttggagtcc acgttcttta atagtggact cttgttccaa actggaacaa
     9181 cactcaaccc tatctcggtc tattcttttg atttataagg gattttgccg atttcggcct
     9241 attggttaaa aaatgagctg atttaacaaa aatttaacgc gaattttaac aaaatattaa
     9301 cgcttacaat ttaggtggca cttttcgggg aaatgtgcgc ggaaccccta tttgtttatt
     9361 tttctaaata cattcaaata tgtatccgct catgaattaa ttcttagaaa aactcatcga
     9421 gcatcaaatg aaactgcaat ttattcatat caggattatc aataccatat ttttgaaaaa
     9481 gccgtttctg taatgaagga gaaaactcac cgaggcagtt ccataggatg gcaagatcct
     9541 ggtatcggtc tgcgattccg actcgtccaa catcaataca acctattaat ttcccctcgt
     9601 caaaaataag gttatcaagt gagaaatcac catgagtgac gactgaatcc ggtgagaatg
     9661 gcaaaagttt atgcatttct ttccagactt gttcaacagg ccagccatta cgctcgtcat
     9721 caaaatcact cgcatcaacc aaaccgttat tcattcgtga ttgcgcctga gcgagacgaa
     9781 atacgcgatc gctgttaaaa ggacaattac aaacaggaat cgaatgcaac cggcgcagga
     9841 acactgccag cgcatcaaca atattttcac ctgaatcagg atattcttct aatacctgga
     9901 atgctgtttt cccggggatc gcagtggtga gtaaccatgc atcatcagga gtacggataa
     9961 aatgcttgat ggtcggaaga ggcataaatt ccgtcagcca gtttagtctg accatctcat
    10021 ctgtaacatc attggcaacg ctacctttgc catgtttcag aaacaactct ggcgcatcgg
    10081 gcttcccata caatcgatag attgtcgcac ctgattgccc gacattatcg cgagcccatt
    10141 tatacccata taaatcagca tccatgttgg aatttaatcg cggcctagag caagacgttt
    10201 cccgttgaat atggctcata acaccccttg tattactgtt tatgtaagca gacagtttta
    10261 ttgttcatga ccaaaatccc ttaacgtgag ttttcgttcc actgagcgtc agaccccgta
    10321 gaaaagatca aaggatcttc ttgagatcct ttttttctgc gcgtaatctg ctgcttgcaa
    10381 ac
//
