# Supplementary material for: Construction of a Heterologous Pathway in Escherichia coli for Terephthalate Assimilation
Source: bioRxiv preprint, doi:10.1101/2025.02.25.640003, version 1 (2025-02-28)
Supplement: Supplementary File 3 [file 640003_file15.zip › Supplementary File 3/J097-2-2.gbk]

LOCUS       97-2-2                10325 bp    DNA     circular SYN 08-NOV-2023
DEFINITION  .
ACCESSION   .
VERSION     .
KEYWORDS    .
SOURCE      .
  ORGANISM  .
            .
COMMENT     Annotated with pLannotate v1.2.0
FEATURES             Location/Qualifiers
     rep_origin      join(10284..10325,1..547)
                     /note="pLannotate"
                     /label="ori"
                     /database="snapgene"
                     /identity="100.0"
                     /match_length="100.0"
                     /fragment="False"
                     /other="rep_origin"
     CDS             4917..6155
                     /note="pLannotate"
                     /label="tphA2I"
                     /database="swissprot"
                     /identity="100.0"
                     /match_length="100.0"
                     /fragment="False"
                     /other="CDS"
     CDS             7617..8624
                     /note="pLannotate"
                     /label="tphA1I"
                     /database="swissprot"
                     /identity="100.0"
                     /match_length="100.0"
                     /fragment="False"
                     /other="CDS"
     CDS             6654..7598
                     /note="pLannotate"
                     /label="tphBI"
                     /database="swissprot"
                     /identity="100.0"
                     /match_length="100.0"
                     /fragment="False"
                     /other="CDS"
     CDS             complement(974..1165)
                     /note="pLannotate"
                     /label="rop"
                     /database="snapgene"
                     /identity="100.0"
                     /match_length="100.0"
                     /fragment="False"
                     /other="CDS"
     CDS             6174..6635
                     /note="pLannotate"
                     /label="tphA3II"
                     /database="swissprot"
                     /identity="100.0"
                     /match_length="100.0"
                     /fragment="False"
                     /other="CDS"
     CDS             complement(1974..3056)
                     /note="pLannotate"
                     /label="lacI"
                     /database="snapgene"
                     /identity="99.9"
                     /match_length="100.0"
                     /fragment="False"
                     /other="CDS"
     CDS             complement(9347..10162)
                     /note="pLannotate"
                     /label="KanR"
                     /database="snapgene"
                     /identity="99.8"
                     /match_length="100.0"
                     /fragment="False"
                     /other="CDS"
     promoter        complement(3057..3134)
                     /note="pLannotate"
                     /label="lacI promoter"
                     /database="snapgene"
                     /identity="100.0"
                     /match_length="100.0"
                     /fragment="False"
                     /other="promoter"
     terminator      8716..8763
                     /note="pLannotate"
                     /label="T7 terminator"
                     /database="snapgene"
                     /identity="100.0"
                     /match_length="100.0"
                     /fragment="False"
                     /other="terminator"
     rep_origin      8802..9255
                     /note="pLannotate"
                     /label="f1 ori"
                     /database="snapgene"
                     /identity="99.8"
                     /match_length="99.6"
                     /fragment="False"
                     /other="rep_origin"
     promoter        3443..3472
                     /note="pLannotate"
                     /label="trc promoter"
                     /database="snapgene"
                     /identity="100.0"
                     /match_length="100.0"
                     /fragment="False"
                     /other="promoter"
     protein_bind    3480..3496
                     /note="pLannotate"
                     /label="lac operator"
                     /database="snapgene"
                     /identity="100.0"
                     /match_length="100.0"
                     /fragment="False"
                     /other="protein_bind"
     misc_feature    complement(733..872)
                     /note="pLannotate"
                     /label="bom"
                     /database="snapgene"
                     /identity="99.3"
                     /match_length="100.0"
                     /fragment="False"
                     /other="misc_feature"
     CDS             complement(1634..1925)
                     /note="pLannotate"
                     /label="TcR (fragment)"
                     /database="snapgene"
                     /identity="100.0"
                     /match_length="24.5"
                     /fragment="True"
                     /other="CDS"
     CDS             complement(3142..3421)
                     /note="pLannotate"
                     /label="TcR (fragment)"
                     /database="snapgene"
                     /identity="100.0"
                     /match_length="23.5"
                     /fragment="True"
                     /other="CDS"
     promoter        9281..9338
                     /note="pLannotate"
                     /label="AmpR promoter (fragment)"
                     /database="snapgene"
                     /identity="100.0"
                     /match_length="56.3"
                     /fragment="True"
                     /other="promoter"
     CDS             1182..1562
                     /note="pLannotate"
                     /label="YPB1_ECOLX"
                     /database="swissprot"
                     /identity="99.2"
                     /match_length="96.2"
                     /fragment="False"
                     /other="CDS"
     protein_bind    complement(1940..1961)
                     /note="pLannotate"
                     /label="CAP binding site"
                     /database="snapgene"
                     /identity="95.5"
                     /match_length="100.0"
                     /fragment="False"
                     /other="protein_bind"
     CDS             8659..8708
                     /note="pLannotate"
                     /label="SET1 (fragment)"
                     /database="snapgene"
                     /identity="100.0"
                     /match_length="39.7"
                     /fragment="True"
                     /other="CDS"
ORIGIN
        1 aaaaaaacca ccgctaccag cggtggtttg tttgccggat caagagctac caactctttt
       61 tccgaaggta actggcttca gcagagcgca gataccaaat actgtccttc tagtgtagcc
      121 gtagttaggc caccacttca agaactctgt agcaccgcct acatacctcg ctctgctaat
      181 cctgttacca gtggctgctg ccagtggcga taagtcgtgt cttaccgggt tggactcaag
      241 acgatagtta ccggataagg cgcagcggtc gggctgaacg gggggttcgt gcacacagcc
      301 cagcttggag cgaacgacct acaccgaact gagataccta cagcgtgagc tatgagaaag
      361 cgccacgctt cccgaaggga gaaaggcgga caggtatccg gtaagcggca gggtcggaac
      421 aggagagcgc acgagggagc ttccaggggg aaacgcctgg tatctttata gtcctgtcgg
      481 gtttcgccac ctctgacttg agcgtcgatt tttgtgatgc tcgtcagggg ggcggagcct
      541 atggaaaaac gccagcaacg cggccttttt acggttcctg gccttttgct ggccttttgc
      601 tcacatgttc tttcctgcgt tatcccctga ttctgtggat aaccgtatta ccgcctttga
      661 gtgagctgat accgctcgcc gcagccgaac gaccgagcgc agcgagtcag tgagcgagga
      721 agcggaagag cgcctgatgc ggtattttct ccttacgcat ctgtgcggta tttcacaccg
      781 caatggtgca ctctcagtac aatctgctct gatgccgcat agttaagcca gtatacactc
      841 cgctatcgct acgtgactgg gtcatggctg cgccccgaca cccgccaaca cccgctgacg
      901 cgccctgacg ggcttgtctg ctcccggcat ccgcttacag acaagctgtg accgtctccg
      961 ggagctgcat gtgtcagagg ttttcaccgt catcaccgaa acgcgcgagg cagctgcggt
     1021 aaagctcatc agcgtggtcg tgaagcgatt cacagatgtc tgcctgttca tccgcgtcca
     1081 gctcgttgag tttctccaga agcgttaatg tctggcttct gataaagcgg gccatgttaa
     1141 gggcggtttt ttcctgtttg gtcactgatg cctccgtgta agggggattt ctgttcatgg
     1201 gggtaatgat accgatgaaa cgagagagga tgctcacgat acgggttact gatgatgaac
     1261 atgcccggtt actggaacgt tgtgagggta aacaactggc ggtatggatg cggcgggacc
     1321 agagaaaaat cactcagggt caatgccagc gcttcgttaa tacagatgta ggtgttccac
     1381 agggtagcca gcagcatcct gcgatgcaga tccggaacat aatggtgcag ggcgctgact
     1441 tccgcgtttc cagactttac gaaacacgga aaccgaagac cattcatgtt gttgctcagg
     1501 tcgcagacgt tttgcagcag cagtcgcttc acgttcgctc gcgtatcggt gattcattct
     1561 gctaaccagt aaggcaaccc cgccagccta gccgggtcct caacgacagg agcacgatca
     1621 tgcgcacccg tggggccgcc atgccggcga taatggcctg cttctcgccg aaacgtttgg
     1681 tggcgggacc agtgacgaag gcttgagcga gggcgtgcaa gattccgaat accgcaagcg
     1741 acaggccgat catcgtcgcg ctccagcgaa agcggtcctc gccgaaaatg acccagagcg
     1801 ctgccggcac ctgtcctacg agttgcatga taaagaagac agtcataagt gcggcgacga
     1861 tagtcatgcc ccgcgcccac cggaaggagc tgactgggtt gaaggctctc aagggcatcg
     1921 gtcgagatcc cggtgcctaa tgagtgagct aacttacatt aattgcgttg cgctcactgc
     1981 ccgctttcca gtcgggaaac ctgtcgtgcc agctgcatta atgaatcggc caacgcgcgg
     2041 ggagaggcgg tttgcgtatt gggcgccagg gtggtttttc ttttcaccag tgagacgggc
     2101 aacagctgat tgcccttcac cgcctggccc tgagagagtt gcagcaagcg gtccacgctg
     2161 gtttgcccca gcaggcgaaa atcctgtttg atggtggtta acggcgggat ataacatgag
     2221 ctgtcttcgg tatcgtcgta tcccactacc gagatatccg caccaacgcg cagcccggac
     2281 tcggtaatgg cgcgcattgc gcccagcgcc atctgatcgt tggcaaccag catcgcagtg
     2341 ggaacgatgc cctcattcag catttgcatg gtttgttgaa aaccggacat ggcactccag
     2401 tcgccttccc gttccgctat cggctgaatt tgattgcgag tgagatattt atgccagcca
     2461 gccagacgca gacgcgccga gacagaactt aatgggcccg ctaacagcgc gatttgctgg
     2521 tgacccaatg cgaccagatg ctccacgccc agtcgcgtac cgtcttcatg ggagaaaata
     2581 atactgttga tgggtgtctg gtcagagaca tcaagaaata acgccggaac attagtgcag
     2641 gcagcttcca cagcaatggc atcctggtca tccagcggat agttaatgat cagcccactg
     2701 acgcgttgcg cgagaagatt gtgcaccgcc gctttacagg cttcgacgcc gcttcgttct
     2761 accatcgaca ccaccacgct ggcacccagt tgatcggcgc gagatttaat cgccgcgaca
     2821 atttgcgacg gcgcgtgcag ggccagactg gaggtggcaa cgccaatcag caacgactgt
     2881 ttgcccgcca gttgttgtgc cacgcggttg ggaatgtaat tcagctccgc catcgccgct
     2941 tccacttttt cccgcgtttt cgcagaaacg tggctggcct ggttcaccac gcgggaaacg
     3001 gtctgataag agacaccggc atactctgcg acatcgtata acgttactgg tttcacattc
     3061 accaccctga attgactctc ttccgggcgc tatcatgcca taccgcgaaa ggttttgcgc
     3121 cattcgatgg tgtccgggat ctcgacgctc tcccttatgc gactcctgca ttaggaagca
     3181 gcccagtagt aggttgaggc cgttgagcac cgccgccgca aggaatggtg catgcaagga
     3241 gatggcgccc aacagtcccc cggccacggg gcctgccacc atacccacgc cgaaacaagc
     3301 gctcatgagc ccgaagtggc gagcccgatc ttccccatcg gtgatgtcgg cgatataggc
     3361 gccagcaacc gcacctgtgg cgccggtgat gccggccacg atgcgtccgg cgtagaggat
     3421 cgagatctcg atcccgcgaa atttgacaat taatcatccg gctcgtataa tgtgtggaat
     3481 tgtgagcgga taacaatttc acacttgcga ggttttcgca tgtccttagc accatcgcgc
     3541 gtgacactgc cggatttcat cgattcgcgg ccagtgagtc gataccagta catcgtgatc
     3601 gccctgtgtg gggtggtcat gttcatcgac ggcttcgaca cccagagcat cagctacatg
     3661 gcgccccaca tcgccgagga gtggggcctg tcgaaacagg tgctcgggcc catcttctcc
     3721 gccgctctcg ccggtctcat ggtcggctat ctggcgctct cgccgctgtc cgagcggttc
     3781 ggccaccgcc ggatgatcct cacgagcacg gtcatcttcg cgctcggcac gttggcggcg
     3841 gcctggtcac agaacgtcac cgaactgatg gcgttgcgct tcatcaccgg aatggggctc
     3901 ggtgccgccg cgccgagtgc catcgcactg acgggcgaat tcagccccaa gcgtcttcga
     3961 gcaaccttcg tcctggtgat ctattgcggc ttctccctcg gattcgtcgc ggcagggctg
     4021 gtctccggtt ggctgatccc gatcctcggc tggcggtcgg tactcgtcgt cggcgcagta
     4081 gcaccgctgc tcctgctccc ggcgttgctg cgctacctgc cggactcact cacctcaatg
     4141 atcaaccgag gcgcggagcc caacagaatc caggcgatct tccgcaaaat ggatcccgcc
     4201 ctcgccgtcg gccccgacat cacctacgag gccgagaagc ggaccgacgg acaacgcact
     4261 gcactgagga gcctgttcac ccgtgaccgg gtcttgggaa ccctgctgct gtggctggtc
     4321 ttcgtcatca acctcggcga gttttacgcg ctgcagagct ggctaccgtc gatcatgacg
     4381 agcctggact acgacatggg tacggtggtc accgccacca ccctcacgac tgtcggcggc
     4441 atcgccgctg catttgtcac cgggccctgt atggaccgac tcggcgcgta cgtcaccctc
     4501 ggaaccgttt atgtcgtcgg attcgcattc gttgcgctga ccggtgtcgc ctttacggcg
     4561 ccgttgtggg tcctattgac ggccaatttt tttgcggggg tctgcatcag cggtggacag
     4621 aagagcctca tcgcgctgtc cgcggtgttc tatccgacac cgatgcggtc caccggggtt
     4681 ggatgggcgt tgggtgttgg ccgcctcggc ggcatcgtcg ggccgatcgc ggtcggagcg
     4741 gcactcggca tgggctggtc cgccagtgca gtcttctacg caatgtcagt ccccatgctc
     4801 gtcgccggag ctgcggtctt cctcctcggc cgctgggtcc gaagcgacaa tcaccccgat
     4861 cgcaagtcgg cagaaagtca ttcgctcgcc cgcaagtaga aaggaggtca gtagtaatgc
     4921 aagaatccat catccagtgg catggggcca ctaatacgcg cgtgcctttt ggtatctata
     4981 ccgacacagc caatgctgat caggaacagc agcgcatcta tcgcggcgag gtctggaact
     5041 acttgtgcct ggaatctgaa attcccgggg ccggtgattt ccgcactacc tttgccggtg
     5101 aaacaccgat agttgtcgta cgggatgccg accaggaaat ctacgccttc gagaaccgct
     5161 gcgcgcatcg cggcgctctc atcgctctgg agaaatcggg ccgtacggat agtttccagt
     5221 gcgtctatca cgcctggagc tacaaccgac agggagatct gaccggcgtt gccttcgaga
     5281 aaggtgtcaa gggccagggt ggcatgccgg cctcattctg caaagaagag catggcccgc
     5341 gcaagctccg cgtggctgtc ttttgcggtt tggtctttgg cagtttttcc gaggacgtgc
     5401 ccagcattga ggattacctt ggccctgaga tttgcgagcg catagagcgc gtgctgcaca
     5461 agcccgtaga agtcatcggt cgcttcacgc aaaagctgcc taacaactgg aagctctact
     5521 tcgagaacgt gaaggacagc tatcacgcca gcctcctgca tatgttcttc accaccttcg
     5581 agctgaatcg cctctcacaa aaaggcggcg tcatcgtcga cgagtcgggt ggccaccatg
     5641 tgagctattc catgatcgat cgtagcgcca aagacgactc gtacaaggac caggccatcc
     5701 gctccgacaa cgagcgttac cggctcaaag atcccagcct tctagagggc ttcgaggagt
     5761 tcgaggacgg cgtgaccctg cagatccttt ctgtgttccc tggctttgtg ctgcagcaga
     5821 ttcagaacag catcgccgtg cgtcagttgt tgcccaagag catctccagc tcggaactca
     5881 actggaccta tcttggctat gcagatgaca gtacagagca gcgcaaggtc agactcaaac
     5941 aggccaacct catcggccct gcaggattta tttccatgga agacggagct gtcggtggat
     6001 tcgtgcagcg tggcatcgca ggcgctgcca accttgatgc ggtcatcgag atgggcggag
     6061 accacgaagg ctctagcgag ggccgcgcca cagaaacctc ggtacgcggc ttttggaagg
     6121 cctaccgcaa gcatatggga caggagatgc aagcatgagg gctggagata cacatgatca
     6181 atgaaattca aatcgcggcc ttcaatgccg cctacgcgaa gaccatagac agtgatgcaa
     6241 tggagcaatg gccaaccttt ttcaccaagg attgccacta ttgcgtcacc aatgtcgaca
     6301 accatgatga gggacttgct gccggcattg tctgggcgga ttcgcaggac atgctcaccg
     6361 accgaatttc tgcgctgcgc gaagccaata tctacgagcg ccaccgctat cgccatatcc
     6421 tgggtctgcc ttcgatccag tcaggcgatg caacacaggc cagcgcttcc actccgttca
     6481 tggtgctgcg catcatgcat acaggggaaa cagaggtctt tgccagcggt gagtacctcg
     6541 acaaattcac cacgatcgat ggcaagttac gtctgcaaga acgcatcgcg gtttgcgaca
     6601 gcacggtgac ggacacgctg atggcattgc cgctatgaga aggaggggct aaaatgacaa
     6661 tagtgcaccg tagattggct ttggccatcg gcgatcccca cggtattggc cctgaaatcg
     6721 cactgaaagc tcttcggcag ttgtctgcca acgaaagatc cctgatcaag gtctatggac
     6781 cgtggagcgc tcttgaacaa gcagcgcaga tctgccaaat ggagtccctt cttcaagacc
     6841 tcattcatga ggaagccggc tcgcttgcac aaccagcgca atggggagag atcacaccgc
     6901 aggcaggcct atctacggtg caatctgcaa cagcagccat ccgggcgtgc gaaaacggcg
     6961 aggtcgatgc cgtcattgcc tgtccccacc atgaaacggc cattcaccgc gcaggcatag
     7021 cgttcagcgg ctacccatct ttgctcgcca atgttcttgg catgaacgaa gaccaggtat
     7081 tcctgatgct ggtgggtgct ggcctgcgca tagtgcatgt cactttgcat gaaagcgtgc
     7141 gcagcgcatt ggagcggctc tctcctcagt tggtggtcaa cgcggtgcag gctgccgtgc
     7201 agacatgcac cttactcgga gtgcctaaac cacaagtcgc tgtattcggg atcaaccctc
     7261 atgcatctga aggacagttg ttcggcctgg aggactccca gatcaccgct cctgccgtcg
     7321 agacactgcg caagtgcggc ctggcggtag atggtcccat gggagccgac atggttctgg
     7381 cacagcgcaa gcacgacctg tatgtggcca tgctgcatga ccaagggcac atccccatca
     7441 agctgctggc tcctaacgga gccagcgccc tctccatcgg cggcagggtg gtgctttcca
     7501 gcgtgggcca tggcagcgcc atggacattg ccggccgtgg cgtggccgac tccacggccc
     7561 tcctgcgcac gatcgccctg ctcggcgccc aaccgggctg aaaggatgtg atcaccatga
     7621 accaccagat ccatatccac gactctgata tcgcgttccc ctgcgcgccc gggcaatccg
     7681 tgctggatgc cgccctgcag gccggcatcg aactacctta ttcctgccgc aaaggtagct
     7741 gtggcaactg tgcgagcgcc ttgctcgacg gaaatattac ttccttcaat ggcatggccg
     7801 tgcgcagcga actctgcacc tcggagcagg tactgctgtg cggctgcacc gccgccagcg
     7861 atatacgaat ccagccgagc tcctttcgcc gtctcgaccc ggaagcccga aaacgtttta
     7921 cggccaaggt gtacagcaat acactggcgg cacccgatgt ctcgctgctg cgcctgcgcc
     7981 tgcctgtggg caagcgcgcc aaatttgaag ccggccaata cctgctgatt cacctcgacg
     8041 acggggaaag ccgcagctac tctatggcca atccacccca tgagagcgat ggcatcacat
     8101 tgcatgtcag gcatgtaccg ggaggtcgct tcagcactat cgtccagcag ttgaagtctg
     8161 gtgacacatt ggagatcgaa ctgccattcg gcagcatcgc actgaagcct gacgacacca
     8221 ggcccctgat ttgcgttgca ggtggcacgg gatttgcgcc cattaaatcc gttcttgatg
     8281 acttagccaa acgcaaggtt cagcgcgaca tcacgctgat atggggggct cgcaacccct
     8341 ctggcctgta tctccctagt gccatcgaca agtggcgcaa aacttggccg cagtttcgct
     8401 acattgcagc catcaccgac ctaggcaatg tgcctgcgga tgctcacgcc ggtcgggtag
     8461 atgacgcact acgcacacac tttggcaacc tgcacgatca tgtggtgcac tgctgtggct
     8521 caccctccct ggttcaatca gtgcgcacag cagcttccga tatgggcctg ttagcacaga
     8581 acttccacgc ggatgttttt gcgacgagcc cgactggtag ccactagcgc ttccctgcag
     8641 gtaattaaat aagatccggc tgctaacaaa gcccgaaagg aagctgagtt ggctgctgcc
     8701 accgctgagc aataactagc ataacccctt ggggcctcta aacgggtctt gaggggtttt
     8761 ttgctgaaag gaggaactat atccggattg gcgaatggga tnnnnnnnnn nnnnnnnnnn
     8821 nnnnnnnnnn nnnnnnnnnn nnnnnnnnnn nnnnnnnnnn nnnnnnnnnn nnnnnnnnnn
     8881 nnnnnnnnnn nnnnnnnnnn nnnnnnnnnn nnnnnnnnnn nnncnnnnnn nnnnnnnnnn
     8941 nnnnnnnnnn nnnnnnnnnn nnnnnnnnnn nnnnnnnnnn nnnnnnnnnn nnnnnnnnnn
     9001 nnnnnnnnnn nnnnnannnn nnnnnnnnnn nnnnnnnnnn nnnnnnnnnn nnnnnnnnnn
     9061 nnnnnccttt gacgttggag tccacgttct ttaatagtgg actcttgttc caaactggaa
     9121 caacactcaa ccctatctcg gtctattctt ttgatttata agggattttg ccgatttcgg
     9181 cctattggtt aaaaaatgag ctgatttaac aaaaatttaa cgcgaatttt aacaaaatat
     9241 taacgcttac aatttaggtg gcacttttcg gggaaatgtg cgcggaaccc ctatttgttt
     9301 atttttctaa atacattcaa atatgtatcc gctcatgaat taattcttag aaaaactcat
     9361 cgagcatcaa atgaaactgc aatttattca tatcaggatt atcaatacca tatttttgaa
     9421 aaagccgttt ctgtaatgaa ggagaaaact caccgaggca gttccatagg atggcaagat
     9481 cctggtatcg gtctgcgatt ccgactcgtc caacatcaat acaacctatt aatttcccct
     9541 cgtcaaaaat aaggttatca agtgagaaat caccatgagt gacgactgaa tccggtgaga
     9601 atggcaaaag tttatgcatt tctttccaga cttgttcaac aggccagcca ttacgctcgt
     9661 catcaaaatc actcgcatca accaaaccgt tattcattcg tgattgcgcc tgagcgagac
     9721 gaaatacgcg atcgctgtta aaaggacaat tacaaacagg aatcgaatgc aaccggcgca
     9781 ggaacactgc cagcgcatca acaatatttt cacctgaatc aggatattct tctaatacct
     9841 ggaatgctgt tttcccgggg atcgcagtgg tgagtaacca tgcatcatca ggagtacgga
     9901 taaaatgctt gatggtcgga agaggcataa attccgtcag ccagtttagt ctgaccatct
     9961 catctgtaac atcattggca acgctacctt tgccatgttt cagaaacaac tctggcgcat
    10021 cgggcttccc atacaatcga tagattgtcg cacctgattg cccgacatta tcgcgagccc
    10081 atttataccc atataaatca gcatccatgt tggaatttaa tcgcggccta gagcaagacg
    10141 tttcccgttg aatatggctc ataacacccc ttgtattact gtttatgtaa gcagacagtt
    10201 ttattgttca tgaccaaaat cccttaacgt gagttttcgt tccactgagc gtcagacccc
    10261 gtagaaaaga tcaaaggatc ttcttgagat cctttttttc tgcgcgtaat ctgctgcttg
    10321 caaac
//
