# Supplementary material for: Construction of a Heterologous Pathway in Escherichia coli for Terephthalate Assimilation
Source: bioRxiv preprint, doi:10.1101/2025.02.25.640003, version 1 (2025-02-28)
Supplement: Supplementary File 3 [file 640003_file15.zip › Supplementary File 3/J097-2-7.gbk]

LOCUS       97-2-7                10325 bp    DNA     circular SYN 08-NOV-2023
DEFINITION  .
ACCESSION   .
VERSION     .
KEYWORDS    .
SOURCE      .
  ORGANISM  .
            .
COMMENT     Annotated with pLannotate v1.2.0
FEATURES             Location/Qualifiers
     rep_origin      join(10284..10325,1..547)
                     /note="pLannotate"
                     /label="ori"
                     /database="snapgene"
                     /identity="100.0"
                     /match_length="100.0"
                     /fragment="False"
                     /other="rep_origin"
     rep_origin      8800..9228
                     /note="pLannotate"
                     /label="f1 ori"
                     /database="snapgene"
                     /identity="100.0"
                     /match_length="100.0"
                     /fragment="False"
                     /other="rep_origin"
     CDS             4917..6155
                     /note="pLannotate"
                     /label="tphA2I"
                     /database="swissprot"
                     /identity="100.0"
                     /match_length="100.0"
                     /fragment="False"
                     /other="CDS"
     CDS             7617..8624
                     /note="pLannotate"
                     /label="tphA1I"
                     /database="swissprot"
                     /identity="100.0"
                     /match_length="100.0"
                     /fragment="False"
                     /other="CDS"
     CDS             6654..7598
                     /note="pLannotate"
                     /label="tphBI"
                     /database="swissprot"
                     /identity="100.0"
                     /match_length="100.0"
                     /fragment="False"
                     /other="CDS"
     CDS             complement(974..1165)
                     /note="pLannotate"
                     /label="rop"
                     /database="snapgene"
                     /identity="100.0"
                     /match_length="100.0"
                     /fragment="False"
                     /other="CDS"
     CDS             6174..6635
                     /note="pLannotate"
                     /label="tphA3II"
                     /database="swissprot"
                     /identity="100.0"
                     /match_length="100.0"
                     /fragment="False"
                     /other="CDS"
     CDS             complement(1974..3056)
                     /note="pLannotate"
                     /label="lacI"
                     /database="snapgene"
                     /identity="99.9"
                     /match_length="100.0"
                     /fragment="False"
                     /other="CDS"
     CDS             complement(9347..10162)
                     /note="pLannotate"
                     /label="KanR"
                     /database="snapgene"
                     /identity="99.8"
                     /match_length="100.0"
                     /fragment="False"
                     /other="CDS"
     promoter        complement(3057..3134)
                     /note="pLannotate"
                     /label="lacI promoter"
                     /database="snapgene"
                     /identity="100.0"
                     /match_length="100.0"
                     /fragment="False"
                     /other="promoter"
     terminator      8716..8763
                     /note="pLannotate"
                     /label="T7 terminator"
                     /database="snapgene"
                     /identity="100.0"
                     /match_length="100.0"
                     /fragment="False"
                     /other="terminator"
     promoter        3443..3472
                     /note="pLannotate"
                     /label="trc promoter"
                     /database="snapgene"
                     /identity="100.0"
                     /match_length="100.0"
                     /fragment="False"
                     /other="promoter"
     protein_bind    3480..3496
                     /note="pLannotate"
                     /label="lac operator"
                     /database="snapgene"
                     /identity="100.0"
                     /match_length="100.0"
                     /fragment="False"
                     /other="protein_bind"
     misc_feature    complement(733..872)
                     /note="pLannotate"
                     /label="bom"
                     /database="snapgene"
                     /identity="99.3"
                     /match_length="100.0"
                     /fragment="False"
                     /other="misc_feature"
     CDS             complement(1634..1925)
                     /note="pLannotate"
                     /label="TcR (fragment)"
                     /database="snapgene"
                     /identity="100.0"
                     /match_length="24.5"
                     /fragment="True"
                     /other="CDS"
     CDS             complement(3142..3421)
                     /note="pLannotate"
                     /label="TcR (fragment)"
                     /database="snapgene"
                     /identity="100.0"
                     /match_length="23.5"
                     /fragment="True"
                     /other="CDS"
     promoter        9281..9338
                     /note="pLannotate"
                     /label="AmpR promoter (fragment)"
                     /database="snapgene"
                     /identity="100.0"
                     /match_length="56.3"
                     /fragment="True"
                     /other="promoter"
     CDS             1182..1562
                     /note="pLannotate"
                     /label="YPB1_ECOLX"
                     /database="swissprot"
                     /identity="99.2"
                     /match_length="96.2"
                     /fragment="False"
                     /other="CDS"
     protein_bind    complement(1940..1961)
                     /note="pLannotate"
                     /label="CAP binding site"
                     /database="snapgene"
                     /identity="95.5"
                     /match_length="100.0"
                     /fragment="False"
                     /other="protein_bind"
     CDS             8659..8708
                     /note="pLannotate"
                     /label="SET1 (fragment)"
                     /database="snapgene"
                     /identity="100.0"
                     /match_length="39.7"
                     /fragment="True"
                     /other="CDS"
ORIGIN
        1 aaaaaaacca ccgctaccag cggtggtttg tttgccggat caagagctac caactctttt
       61 tccgaaggta actggcttca gcagagcgca gataccaaat actgtccttc tagtgtagcc
      121 gtagttaggc caccacttca agaactctgt agcaccgcct acatacctcg ctctgctaat
      181 cctgttacca gtggctgctg ccagtggcga taagtcgtgt cttaccgggt tggactcaag
      241 acgatagtta ccggataagg cgcagcggtc gggctgaacg gggggttcgt gcacacagcc
      301 cagcttggag cgaacgacct acaccgaact gagataccta cagcgtgagc tatgagaaag
      361 cgccacgctt cccgaaggga gaaaggcgga caggtatccg gtaagcggca gggtcggaac
      421 aggagagcgc acgagggagc ttccaggggg aaacgcctgg tatctttata gtcctgtcgg
      481 gtttcgccac ctctgacttg agcgtcgatt tttgtgatgc tcgtcagggg ggcggagcct
      541 atggaaaaac gccagcaacg cggccttttt acggttcctg gccttttgct ggccttttgc
      601 tcacatgttc tttcctgcgt tatcccctga ttctgtggat aaccgtatta ccgcctttga
      661 gtgagctgat accgctcgcc gcagccgaac gaccgagcgc agcgagtcag tgagcgagga
      721 agcggaagag cgcctgatgc ggtattttct ccttacgcat ctgtgcggta tttcacaccg
      781 caatggtgca ctctcagtac aatctgctct gatgccgcat agttaagcca gtatacactc
      841 cgctatcgct acgtgactgg gtcatggctg cgccccgaca cccgccaaca cccgctgacg
      901 cgccctgacg ggcttgtctg ctcccggcat ccgcttacag acaagctgtg accgtctccg
      961 ggagctgcat gtgtcagagg ttttcaccgt catcaccgaa acgcgcgagg cagctgcggt
     1021 aaagctcatc agcgtggtcg tgaagcgatt cacagatgtc tgcctgttca tccgcgtcca
     1081 gctcgttgag tttctccaga agcgttaatg tctggcttct gataaagcgg gccatgttaa
     1141 gggcggtttt ttcctgtttg gtcactgatg cctccgtgta agggggattt ctgttcatgg
     1201 gggtaatgat accgatgaaa cgagagagga tgctcacgat acgggttact gatgatgaac
     1261 atgcccggtt actggaacgt tgtgagggta aacaactggc ggtatggatg cggcgggacc
     1321 agagaaaaat cactcagggt caatgccagc gcttcgttaa tacagatgta ggtgttccac
     1381 agggtagcca gcagcatcct gcgatgcaga tccggaacat aatggtgcag ggcgctgact
     1441 tccgcgtttc cagactttac gaaacacgga aaccgaagac cattcatgtt gttgctcagg
     1501 tcgcagacgt tttgcagcag cagtcgcttc acgttcgctc gcgtatcggt gattcattct
     1561 gctaaccagt aaggcaaccc cgccagccta gccgggtcct caacgacagg agcacgatca
     1621 tgcgcacccg tggggccgcc atgccggcga taatggcctg cttctcgccg aaacgtttgg
     1681 tggcgggacc agtgacgaag gcttgagcga gggcgtgcaa gattccgaat accgcaagcg
     1741 acaggccgat catcgtcgcg ctccagcgaa agcggtcctc gccgaaaatg acccagagcg
     1801 ctgccggcac ctgtcctacg agttgcatga taaagaagac agtcataagt gcggcgacga
     1861 tagtcatgcc ccgcgcccac cggaaggagc tgactgggtt gaaggctctc aagggcatcg
     1921 gtcgagatcc cggtgcctaa tgagtgagct aacttacatt aattgcgttg cgctcactgc
     1981 ccgctttcca gtcgggaaac ctgtcgtgcc agctgcatta atgaatcggc caacgcgcgg
     2041 ggagaggcgg tttgcgtatt gggcgccagg gtggtttttc ttttcaccag tgagacgggc
     2101 aacagctgat tgcccttcac cgcctggccc tgagagagtt gcagcaagcg gtccacgctg
     2161 gtttgcccca gcaggcgaaa atcctgtttg atggtggtta acggcgggat ataacatgag
     2221 ctgtcttcgg tatcgtcgta tcccactacc gagatatccg caccaacgcg cagcccggac
     2281 tcggtaatgg cgcgcattgc gcccagcgcc atctgatcgt tggcaaccag catcgcagtg
     2341 ggaacgatgc cctcattcag catttgcatg gtttgttgaa aaccggacat ggcactccag
     2401 tcgccttccc gttccgctat cggctgaatt tgattgcgag tgagatattt atgccagcca
     2461 gccagacgca gacgcgccga gacagaactt aatgggcccg ctaacagcgc gatttgctgg
     2521 tgacccaatg cgaccagatg ctccacgccc agtcgcgtac cgtcttcatg ggagaaaata
     2581 atactgttga tgggtgtctg gtcagagaca tcaagaaata acgccggaac attagtgcag
     2641 gcagcttcca cagcaatggc atcctggtca tccagcggat agttaatgat cagcccactg
     2701 acgcgttgcg cgagaagatt gtgcaccgcc gctttacagg cttcgacgcc gcttcgttct
     2761 accatcgaca ccaccacgct ggcacccagt tgatcggcgc gagatttaat cgccgcgaca
     2821 atttgcgacg gcgcgtgcag ggccagactg gaggtggcaa cgccaatcag caacgactgt
     2881 ttgcccgcca gttgttgtgc cacgcggttg ggaatgtaat tcagctccgc catcgccgct
     2941 tccacttttt cccgcgtttt cgcagaaacg tggctggcct ggttcaccac gcgggaaacg
     3001 gtctgataag agacaccggc atactctgcg acatcgtata acgttactgg tttcacattc
     3061 accaccctga attgactctc ttccgggcgc tatcatgcca taccgcgaaa ggttttgcgc
     3121 cattcgatgg tgtccgggat ctcgacgctc tcccttatgc gactcctgca ttaggaagca
     3181 gcccagtagt aggttgaggc cgttgagcac cgccgccgca aggaatggtg catgcaagga
     3241 gatggcgccc aacagtcccc cggccacggg gcctgccacc atacccacgc cgaaacaagc
     3301 gctcatgagc ccgaagtggc gagcccgatc ttccccatcg gtgatgtcgg cgatataggc
     3361 gccagcaacc gcacctgtgg cgccggtgat gccggccacg atgcgtccgg cgtagaggat
     3421 cgagatctcg atcccgcgaa atttgacaat taatcatccg gctcgtataa tgtgtggaat
     3481 tgtgagcgga taacaatttc acacttagga tgttttcgca tgtccttagc accatcgcgc
     3541 gtgacactgc cggatttcat cgattcgcgg ccagtgagtc gataccagta catcgtgatc
     3601 gccctgtgtg gggtggtcat gttcatcgac ggcttcgaca cccagagcat cagctacatg
     3661 gcgccccaca tcgccgagga gtggggcctg tcgaaacagg tgctcgggcc catcttctcc
     3721 gccgctctcg ccggtctcat ggtcggctat ctggcgctct cgccgctgtc cgagcggttc
     3781 ggccaccgcc ggatgatcct cacgagcacg gtcatcttcg cgctcggcac gttggcggcg
     3841 gcctggtcac agaacgtcac cgaactgatg gcgttgcgct tcatcaccgg aatggggctc
     3901 ggtgccgccg cgccgagtgc catcgcactg acgggcgaat tcagccccaa gcgtcttcga
     3961 gcaaccttcg tcctggtgat ctattgcggc ttctccctcg gattcgtcgc ggcagggctg
     4021 gtctccggtt ggctgatccc gatcctcggc tggcggtcgg tactcgtcgt cggcgcagta
     4081 gcaccgctgc tcctgctccc ggcgttgctg cgctacctgc cggactcact cacctcaatg
     4141 atcaaccgag gcgcggagcc caacagaatc caggcgatct tccgcaaaat ggatcccgcc
     4201 ctcgccgtcg gccccgacat cacctacgag gccgagaagc ggaccgacgg acaacgcact
     4261 gcactgagga gcctgttcac ccgtgaccgg gtcttgggaa ccctgctgct gtggctggtc
     4321 ttcgtcatca acctcggcga gttttacgcg ctgcagagct ggctaccgtc gatcatgacg
     4381 agcctggact acgacatggg tacggtggtc accgccacca ccctcacgac tgtcggcggc
     4441 atcgccgctg catttgtcac cgggccctgt atggaccgac tcggcgcgta cgtcaccctc
     4501 ggaaccgttt atgtcgtcgg attcgcattc gttgcgctga ccggtgtcgc ctttacggcg
     4561 ccgttgtggg tcctattgac ggccaatttt tttgcggggg tctgcatcag cggtggacag
     4621 aagagcctca tcgcgctgtc cgcggtgttc tatccgacac cgatgcggtc caccggggtt
     4681 ggatgggcgt tgggtgttgg ccgcctcggc ggcatcgtcg ggccgatcgc ggtcggagcg
     4741 gcactcggca tgggctggtc cgccagtgca gtcttctacg caatgtcagt ccccatgctc
     4801 gtcgccggag ctgcggtctt cctcctcggc cgctgggtcc gaagcgacaa tcaccccgat
     4861 cgcaagtcgg cagaaagtca ttcgctcgcc cgcaagtagt aaggaggtca gtagtgatgc
     4921 aagaatccat catccagtgg catggggcca ctaatacgcg cgtgcctttt ggtatctata
     4981 ccgacacagc caatgctgat caggaacagc agcgcatcta tcgcggcgag gtctggaact
     5041 acttgtgcct ggaatctgaa attcccgggg ccggtgattt ccgcactacc tttgccggtg
     5101 aaacaccgat agttgtcgta cgggatgccg accaggaaat ctacgccttc gagaaccgct
     5161 gcgcgcatcg cggcgctctc atcgctctgg agaaatcggg ccgtacggat agtttccagt
     5221 gcgtctatca cgcctggagc tacaaccgac agggagatct gaccggcgtt gccttcgaga
     5281 aaggtgtcaa gggccagggt ggcatgccgg cctcattctg caaagaagag catggcccgc
     5341 gcaagctccg cgtggctgtc ttttgcggtt tggtctttgg cagtttttcc gaggacgtgc
     5401 ccagcattga ggattacctt ggccctgaga tttgcgagcg catagagcgc gtgctgcaca
     5461 agcccgtaga agtcatcggt cgcttcacgc aaaagctgcc taacaactgg aagctctact
     5521 tcgagaacgt gaaggacagc tatcacgcca gcctcctgca tatgttcttc accaccttcg
     5581 agctgaatcg cctctcacaa aaaggcggcg tcatcgtcga cgagtcgggt ggccaccatg
     5641 tgagctattc catgatcgat cgtagcgcca aagacgactc gtacaaggac caggccatcc
     5701 gctccgacaa cgagcgttac cggctcaaag atcccagcct tctagagggc ttcgaggagt
     5761 tcgaggacgg cgtgaccctg cagatccttt ctgtgttccc tggctttgtg ctgcagcaga
     5821 ttcagaacag catcgccgtg cgtcagttgt tgcccaagag catctccagc tcggaactca
     5881 actggaccta tcttggctat gcagatgaca gtacagagca gcgcaaggtc agactcaaac
     5941 aggccaacct catcggccct gcaggattta tttccatgga agacggagct gtcggtggat
     6001 tcgtgcagcg tggcatcgca ggcgctgcca accttgatgc ggtcatcgag atgggcggag
     6061 accacgaagg ctctagcgag ggccgcgcca cagaaacctc ggtacgcggc ttttggaagg
     6121 cctaccgcaa gcatatggga caggagatgc aagcatgaga gcgggaggta cacatgatca
     6181 atgaaattca aatcgcggcc ttcaatgccg cctacgcgaa gaccatagac agtgatgcaa
     6241 tggagcaatg gccaaccttt ttcaccaagg attgccacta ttgcgtcacc aatgtcgaca
     6301 accatgatga gggacttgct gccggcattg tctgggcgga ttcgcaggac atgctcaccg
     6361 accgaatttc tgcgctgcgc gaagccaata tctacgagcg ccaccgctat cgccatatcc
     6421 tgggtctgcc ttcgatccag tcaggcgatg caacacaggc cagcgcttcc actccgttca
     6481 tggtgctgcg catcatgcat acaggggaaa cagaggtctt tgccagcggt gagtacctcg
     6541 acaaattcac cacgatcgat ggcaagttac gtctgcaaga acgcatcgcg gtttgcgaca
     6601 gcacggtgac ggacacgctg atggcattgc cgctatgaga aggcggggtt agaatgacaa
     6661 tagtgcaccg tagattggct ttggccatcg gcgatcccca cggtattggc cctgaaatcg
     6721 cactgaaagc tcttcggcag ttgtctgcca acgaaagatc cctgatcaag gtctatggac
     6781 cgtggagcgc tcttgaacaa gcagcgcaga tctgccaaat ggagtccctt cttcaagacc
     6841 tcattcatga ggaagccggc tcgcttgcac aaccagcgca atggggagag atcacaccgc
     6901 aggcaggcct atctacggtg caatctgcaa cagcagccat ccgggcgtgc gaaaacggcg
     6961 aggtcgatgc cgtcattgcc tgtccccacc atgaaacggc cattcaccgc gcaggcatag
     7021 cgttcagcgg ctacccatct ttgctcgcca atgttcttgg catgaacgaa gaccaggtat
     7081 tcctgatgct ggtgggtgct ggcctgcgca tagtgcatgt cactttgcat gaaagcgtgc
     7141 gcagcgcatt ggagcggctc tctcctcagt tggtggtcaa cgcggtgcag gctgccgtgc
     7201 agacatgcac cttactcgga gtgcctaaac cacaagtcgc tgtattcggg atcaaccctc
     7261 atgcatctga aggacagttg ttcggcctgg aggactccca gatcaccgct cctgccgtcg
     7321 agacactgcg caagtgcggc ctggcggtag atggtcccat gggagccgac atggttctgg
     7381 cacagcgcaa gcacgacctg tatgtggcca tgctgcatga ccaagggcac atccccatca
     7441 agctgctggc tcctaacgga gccagcgccc tctccatcgg cggcagggtg gtgctttcca
     7501 gcgtgggcca tggcagcgcc atggacattg ccggccgtgg cgtggccgac tccacggccc
     7561 tcctgcgcac gatcgccctg ctcggcgccc aaccgggctg aaaggacgta atcaccatga
     7621 accaccagat ccatatccac gactctgata tcgcgttccc ctgcgcgccc gggcaatccg
     7681 tgctggatgc cgccctgcag gccggcatcg aactacctta ttcctgccgc aaaggtagct
     7741 gtggcaactg tgcgagcgcc ttgctcgacg gaaatattac ttccttcaat ggcatggccg
     7801 tgcgcagcga actctgcacc tcggagcagg tactgctgtg cggctgcacc gccgccagcg
     7861 atatacgaat ccagccgagc tcctttcgcc gccttgaccc ggaagcccga aaacgtttta
     7921 cggccaaggt gtacagcaat acactggcgg cacccgatgt ctcgctgctg cgcctgcgcc
     7981 tgcctgtggg caagcgcgcc aaatttgaag ccggccaata cctgctgatt cacctcgacg
     8041 acggggaaag ccgcagctac tctatggcca atccacccca tgagagcgat ggcatcacat
     8101 tgcatgtcag gcatgtaccg ggaggtcgct tcagcactat cgtccagcag ttgaagtctg
     8161 gtgacacatt ggagatcgaa ctgccattcg gcagcatcgc actgaagcct gacgacacca
     8221 ggcccctgat ttgcgttgca ggtggcacgg gatttgcgcc cattaaatcc gttcttgatg
     8281 acttagccaa acgcaaggtt cagcgcgaca tcacgctgat atggggggct cgcaacccct
     8341 ctggcctgta tctccctagt gccatcgaca agtggcgcaa aacttggccg cagtttcgct
     8401 acattgcagc catcaccgac ctaggcaatg tgcctgcgga tgctcacgcc ggtcgggtag
     8461 atgacgcact acgcacacac tttggcaacc tgcacgatca tgtggtgcac tgctgtggct
     8521 caccctccct ggttcaatca gtgcgcacag cagcttccga tatgggcctg ttagcacaga
     8581 acttccacgc ggatgttttt gcgacgagcc cgactggtag ccactagcgc ttccctgcag
     8641 gtaattaaat aagatccggc tgctaacaaa gcccgaaagg aagctgagtt ggctgctgcc
     8701 accgctgagc aataactagc ataacccctt ggggcctcta aacgggtctt gaggggtttt
     8761 ttgctgaaag gaggaactat atccggattg gcgaatgggn nnnnnnnnnn nnnnnnnnnn
     8821 nnnnnnnnnn nnnnnnnnnn nnnnnnnnnn nnnnnnnnnn nnnnnnnnnn nnnnnnnnnn
     8881 nnnnnnnnnn nnnnnnnnnn nnnnnnnnnn nnnnnnnnnn nnncnnnnnn nnnnnnnnnn
     8941 nnnnnnnnnn nnnnnnnnnn nnnnnnnnnn nnnnnnnnnn nnnnnnnnnn nnnnnnnnnn
     9001 nnnnnnnnnn nnnnnannnn nnnnnnnnnn nnnnnnnnnn nnnnnnnnnn nnnnnnnnnn
     9061 nnnnnccttt gacgttggag tccacgttct ttaatagtgg actcttgttc caaactggaa
     9121 caacactcaa ccctatctcg gtctattctt ttgatttata agggattttg ccgatttcgg
     9181 cctattggtt aaaaaatgag ctgatttaac aaaaatttaa cgcgaatttt aacaaaatat
     9241 taacgcttac aatttaggtg gcacttttcg gggaaatgtg cgcggaaccc ctatttgttt
     9301 atttttctaa atacattcaa atatgtatcc gctcatgaat taattcttag aaaaactcat
     9361 cgagcatcaa atgaaactgc aatttattca tatcaggatt atcaatacca tatttttgaa
     9421 aaagccgttt ctgtaatgaa ggagaaaact caccgaggca gttccatagg atggcaagat
     9481 cctggtatcg gtctgcgatt ccgactcgtc caacatcaat acaacctatt aatttcccct
     9541 cgtcaaaaat aaggttatca agtgagaaat caccatgagt gacgactgaa tccggtgaga
     9601 atggcaaaag tttatgcatt tctttccaga cttgttcaac aggccagcca ttacgctcgt
     9661 catcaaaatc actcgcatca accaaaccgt tattcattcg tgattgcgcc tgagcgagac
     9721 gaaatacgcg atcgctgtta aaaggacaat tacaaacagg aatcgaatgc aaccggcgca
     9781 ggaacactgc cagcgcatca acaatatttt cacctgaatc aggatattct tctaatacct
     9841 ggaatgctgt tttcccgggg atcgcagtgg tgagtaacca tgcatcatca ggagtacgga
     9901 taaaatgctt gatggtcgga agaggcataa attccgtcag ccagtttagt ctgaccatct
     9961 catctgtaac atcattggca acgctacctt tgccatgttt cagaaacaac tctggcgcat
    10021 cgggcttccc atacaatcga tagattgtcg cacctgattg cccgacatta tcgcgagccc
    10081 atttataccc atataaatca gcatccatgt tggaatttaa tcgcggccta gagcaagacg
    10141 tttcccgttg aatatggctc ataacacccc ttgtattact gtttatgtaa gcagacagtt
    10201 ttattgttca tgaccaaaat cccttaacgt gagttttcgt tccactgagc gtcagacccc
    10261 gtagaaaaga tcaaaggatc ttcttgagat cctttttttc tgcgcgtaat ctgctgcttg
    10321 caaac
//
